# Supplementary material for: Next-generation plasmids for transgenesis in zebrafish and beyond
Source: bioRxiv preprint, doi:10.1101/2022.12.13.520107, version 2 (2022-12-21)
Supplement: Supplemental Data File 1 [file 520107_file03.zip › Kemmler et al. Vector Maps GenBank v2/Expression/pCK004 Ubi Cerulean 302pA.gbk]

LOCUS       pCK004_Ubi_Cerulean_302pA      8767 bp    DNA     circular SYN 10-DEC-2010
DEFINITION  pENTR5 TOPO Sequence sequence.
SOURCE      pENTR5 TOPO Sequence sequence. (unknown)
  ORGANISM  pENTR5 TOPO Sequence sequence.
            other sequences; artificial sequences; vectors.
COMMENT     See Addgene Vectorpedia pENTR5 TOPO Sequence sequence at www.addgene.org
FEATURES             Location/Qualifiers
     primer          1..22
                     /ApEinfo_fwdcolor="#777777"
                     /ApEinfo_revcolor="#777777"
                     /vntifkey="28"
                     /label="M13R"
     misc_recomb     37..57
                     /label="attB4"
     promoter        85..3567
                     /vntifkey="29"
                     /label="ubi"
                     /label="ubi promoter"
     misc_recomb     3593..3613
                     /label="attB1"
     CDS             3645..4355
                     /label="Cerulean"
     misc_recomb     complement(4384..4404)
                     /label="attB2"
     polyA_signal    4407..4602
                     /ApEinfo_fwdcolor="#ffff7f"
                     /ApEinfo_revcolor="#ffff7f"
                     /vntifkey="25"
                     /label="SV40 late polyA (from pCS2+)"
     misc_recomb     complement(4604..4624)
                     /label="attB3"
     primer          complement(4633..4648)
                     /ApEinfo_fwdcolor="#777777"
                     /ApEinfo_revcolor="#777777"
                     /vntifkey="28"
                     /label="M13F"
     polyA_signal    4664..4861
                     /ApEinfo_fwdcolor="#ffff7f"
                     /ApEinfo_revcolor="#ffff7f"
                     /vntifkey="25"
                     /label="SV40 late polyA (from pCS2+)"
     misc_structure  complement(4920..5254)
                     /ApEinfo_fwdcolor="#aa0000"
                     /ApEinfo_revcolor="#aa0000"
                     /vntifkey="88"
                     /label="Tol2 exon1 bp1-335 of 461"
     LTR             complement(5418..5436)
                     /ApEinfo_fwdcolor="#ff0000"
                     /ApEinfo_revcolor="#ff0000"
                     /vntifkey="19"
                     /label="Tol2 5' TIR"
     promoter        complement(5522..5541)
                     /ApEinfo_fwdcolor="#777777"
                     /ApEinfo_revcolor="#777777"
                     /vntifkey="30"
                     /label="T3"
     primer          complement(5557..5578)
                     /ApEinfo_label="M13R"
                     /ApEinfo_fwdcolor="#777777"
                     /ApEinfo_revcolor="#777777"
                     /vntifkey="28"
                     /label="M13R(1)"
     rep_origin      complement(5905..6578)
                     /ApEinfo_fwdcolor="#999999"
                     /ApEinfo_revcolor="#999999"
                     /vntifkey="33"
                     /label="pUC ori"
     rep_origin      complement(5946..6628)
                     /ApEinfo_fwdcolor="#999999"
                     /ApEinfo_revcolor="#999999"
                     /vntifkey="33"
                     /label="colE1 ori"
     CDS             complement(6726..7583)
                     /ApEinfo_fwdcolor="#ff7f00"
                     /ApEinfo_revcolor="#ff7f00"
                     /vntifkey="4"
                     /label="ampR"
     LTR             complement(8221..8237)
                     /ApEinfo_fwdcolor="#ff0000"
                     /ApEinfo_revcolor="#ff0000"
                     /vntifkey="19"
                     /label="Tol2 3' TIR"
     misc_structure  complement(8410..8756)
                     /ApEinfo_fwdcolor="#aa0000"
                     /ApEinfo_revcolor="#aa0000"
                     /vntifkey="88"
                     /label="Tol2 exon4 136-482"
ORIGIN
        1 CAGGAAACAG CTATGACCAT GATTACGCCA AGCTATCAAC TTTGTATAGA AAAGTTGGCT
       61 CCGAATTCGC CCTTAAAACT CGAGACCAGC AAAGTTCTAG AATTTGTCGA AACATTTATG
      121 TTATATATTT CCTGAAAAAA ATTCTGAGTA AGTTCTTAAG TGTTATTGCC AGCAACATAA
      181 ACAACAGACG GCAAAATGAA TAAATGATAA CAAAGCAGTA GGCTTAAATA AACCTAATTT
      241 TTATAGGCTG TTCTCTACAA CCCTCAAACA GTGATTAGTT TTGTACTTAT AAACTTGCCC
      301 TTTCATTCAT ATTTCAAGAA AATTGGTTCA GAAGATCTGG ATATTCTAGC AGTTGTTCAA
      361 GCTCATGGAG GGATCAGTGA CCTGATTCCA CAATGACTAG GCCTAATCCA GAAATTAGAT
      421 GACTGTCAAC ATAAAAAGGC ACAGCACTCA CTAGCTGCCC TATATATTTT ATTATATTTT
      481 ACATATATTA TTTTATTTAT TTAGCTCTGA GTGCTGTACT TTCTGGTTAA AGAAAACTGC
      541 TTACAACAGC TAACCTGTAC TACCTCAGGC TCAGGGAATT TGGAACAGGT TTGTCTGGTT
      601 TGTTTCTTTA ACCATGCATG CTTGTTTTCA ACTATGGCAA CACAGTCACA TGGGACATTA
      661 CAGAAATGAT TTGTCGATGA CATGCGACTT TTCTTTAATA AAGCGCAAAG ATCCCAAAAA
      721 GCAAACTTTT AACAAAAATC ATATAATTAT ATTTTCAATC CAGCTTTGTA GCAACTTTGT
      781 GCTGCTGTTC ACTCAGCAAC AGATAGTCAG TATAAGGTCA GTGTGTCTCA AAGCAGTGCC
      841 ATCTGTTTCA CACATTGCGT TCTATATATA AGTGTGCTGG TTGACACGAC ACTGTATAAG
      901 GCCTAGGCTA AAACACAAAC AATGTAGAAT GACACTGTGT TTTTTTTGTA AACAAATGTT
      961 GTTTTTGGTT AAACATCTTT GTGAAAACAT CCTCCTGTCA TGTATTTGCT ATATTCAAAT
     1021 GTTAAACCCG TGCAGAATAG AACATATACA AAAAAAAACA ACACAACACA TTTTTAAACA
     1081 TTATTAAATA TCAAGTATTG CTGGCAGTTC TGTTTCTGTT TTACAGTACC CTTTGCCACA
     1141 GTTCTCCGCT TTTCCTGGTC CAGATTCCAC AAGTCTGATT CACCAATAGC AAAGCGAATA
     1201 AACAACCAAA GCAGCCAATC ACTGCTTGTA GACTGTCCTG CGAGACCGGC CCATTCCAGC
     1261 ACATTCTGGA AACTTCCTTT ATATGATAAT TATAAATACA TTTAAATTAT TGATACAAAA
     1321 CATGTAATTC CTAGAACATA ACCATAGCAA TCATTAGTTT TCAGGGTAAT TATGTATTTT
     1381 TAGGATTTGA CTGCGGAAAG ATCTGGTCAT GTGACGTCTC ATGAACGTCA CGGCCCTGGG
     1441 TTTCTATAAA TACAGTAGGA CTCTCGACCA TCGGCAGATT TTTCGAAGAA GAAGATCAGT
     1501 TTCAGGAGCC GTACTGTTCC GTTTCAACGC AAATATTAAC GGTAAGAGCG AATTTCCTAG
     1561 TTTGTTTTCA TGCCATTCTT TAAAACCATA GCGTATTACT TTAATTATAG TAAACTTTCG
     1621 CTTTCTTTAT TACAAGAGAC GTTTTGTGTT GATTCTCCGC GGACATTTTC GGTCAGACAA
     1681 TCAGAAAATG ACCGCGGAGG ACCAGTAACT TGCATTACAC GTAAGTTAAA TCTTCGTGTA
     1741 TTAAAATGGT TAGGTTGTTA ACGTCAAATA GGTTACCGTG TTTGCGTGTG ATCAGGTTGG
     1801 TTTTGTTAGA TTTTTGTCAG TATTTTTAAT TTATTTGTTT TAGTTTATTT ATTTTTTTTG
     1861 CTGAATCATA GTTTGTGAAC AAAGAACCCG GATGTTACAT ACAGTACAGC CGCCATGTTA
     1921 CAGAGAGTTA TAACTTAATC ATTTTAAAAA TAATTTTGCC TTACTTTTAG TTTGTCATGT
     1981 TGAGAAATGA GGAAATGTTA AAATGAGGAA ATATCCAATT AATTTAATAT ATCAAAATAA
     2041 TCCATGATTA CAATGCACTG AACTGGAGAA AATTAAGATG TTTTCTAGTG TCATGAAACA
     2101 AATGTAAGAG ATGTACATTG TAGATGTTTT ATGTCAAGAA TTGGCTAGTT GATGCAGCAT
     2161 ACTGGCGATA CTCAGTTGTA ATAACAGTAA CGTTACATGT TAATAGACTA CTGAGTATGC
     2221 TGTTCTGTCT ATGTATGCTC TGTAAGCTAC GAGAAGGACT TTTTTAAACA GTAAAGGGTG
     2281 CAATATTTTT ACAAATTGAA TTAAATAAAG GCTGTCTATT AAGTAATATG CTTGATATTT
     2341 TTCTTACTTG ATCGGAAATA AGAAAAAATA TAAACGTTGT TGCTCTAAAA ATCCTAGTTC
     2401 AGTTTAGCCA ACCACAAATA CCTTTTTGTT CCTCCAACAG TTTTTTTTTC TTCTCTATAA
     2461 TATTTGGCAG TCTATAGTAC TCCAAATGTT TCCCCACAGT CTAACTAATT GGTACAGCCA
     2521 AAATCATGAC ACTTATTGCA ATAATAATTT TGGTTCATTG GCATTGTTGA TAGCCTGTGC
     2581 CACTAATATG GTCGATTGAT CATGCTTCAG GAAGAAAACT ATATTGTTTG ATGTAAGATT
     2641 ATTAAATCTT CACCTGCTTC CATTACAAAC TATTCCCATC TTATTGAATT CTGGTATGTC
     2701 TTAAAGGATT AGTTCACTTC CCAAATCAAA ATTTACTTAG CCTTTTTTCA TCCATGATCC
     2761 CTTTTTTTCA TCATTAATGA AGAAATTGTT TTTGAAAAAG TTTCAAGATT TTTTTCTCTA
     2821 TATTGTGGAG CTTGTTAGTT TAAAATTCCA AAATGCAATA TGTGGCTTCA AATGGTTCTA
     2881 AATGATCCCA GTCAAGGAAT AACAGTCTTA TCTAATGAAA CCATTAGACC TTTAAAAATA
     2941 AAAAAAATAA AAGTATTTAT TTTTAAATGA CTGAGTGATT AAGTTGAATT TCAGCGTTTC
     3001 CTTACTGTGT AGAAGTCCTT CCTTACTGGC CCCACCCTTT GGTTCTCTGC CAATCTGCTA
     3061 CCTAATGTAA TGTTGTGGAA CATTATTATT CTTTATTTCT TAATTTTTTA TTTTTTATTT
     3121 TAAAACAATG TAAACTGCAC AGATGTGCAG TTTGTTTAAA ATGGCCAATG CTTTGGAAAT
     3181 GCATGACATA ATTAGATTTC ATGATGCACA AAGCCAAATC TCAGAGCTTG TGCAAAATGA
     3241 GCTATCATTT CACTAGGTAA GACCCTAAAT TTTCATATAG GATCATTTGG ACAATTTTGC
     3301 TGCAGGTAAA ATGCATTCTA TAGTCCACTG TCAGCCATTG TTTTGGATAG TATTTATTTT
     3361 TCTCTACAAG TATAGTCAAT AGTTTTCTAT TATTTTAAAG GTTTGTAACA TTTAAGGGTG
     3421 ACCAAATGCA AAGTAAAATT TCATTTTCGG GTGAACTATC TCGTTTAACA TGGGAGAAGT
     3481 GCAAAACATA CATTATTGGC TAGAACATTG TAGTATTTTT TAAATGGAAA TGTGTGATTG
     3541 CTAATCTTAC TTTGAATTTG TTTACAGGGA TCCTTTAAGG GCGAATTCGA CCCAAGTTTG
     3601 TACAAAAAAG CAGGCTCCGC GGCCGCCCCC TTAGATCCGC CACCATGGTG AGCAAGGGCG
     3661 AGGAGCTGTT CACCGGGGTG GTGCCCATCC TGGTCGAGCT GGACGGCGAC GTAAACGGCC
     3721 ACAAGTTCAG CGTGTCCGGC GAGGGCGAGG GCGATGCCAC CTACGGCAAG CTGACCCTGA
     3781 AGTTCATCTG CACCACCGGC AAGCTGCCCG TGCCCTGGCC CACCCTCGTG ACCACCCTGA
     3841 CCTGGGGCGT GCAGTGCTTC GCCCGCTACC CCGACCACAT GAAGCAGCAC GACTTCTTCA
     3901 AGTCCGCCAT GCCCGAAGGC TACGTCCAGG AGCGCACCAT CTTCTTCAAG GACGACGGCA
     3961 ACTACAAGAC CCGCGCCGAG GTGAAGTTCG AGGGCGACAC CCTGGTGAAC CGCATCGAGC
     4021 TGAAGGGCAT CGACTTCAAG GAGGACGGCA ACATCCTGGG GCACAAGCTG GAGTACAACG
     4081 CCATCAGCGA CAACGTCTAT ATCACCGCCG ACAAGCAGAA GAACGGCATC AAGGCCAACT
     4141 TCAAGATCCG CCACAACATC GAGGACGGCA GCGTGCAGCT CGCCGACCAC TACCAGCAGA
     4201 ACACCCCCAT CGGCGACGGC CCCGTGCTGC TGCCCGACAA CCACTACCTG AGCACCCAGT
     4261 CCAAGCTGAG CAAAGACCCC AACGAGAAGC GCGATCACAT GGTCCTGCTG GAGTTCGTGA
     4321 CCGCCGCCGG GATCACTCTC GGCATGGACG AGCTGGCCCT CGAGAAGGGT GGGCGCGCCG
     4381 ACCCAGCTTT CTTGTACAAA GTGGGGGATC CAGACATGAT AAGATACATT GATGAGTTTG
     4441 GACAAACCAC AACTAGAATG CAGTGAAAAA AATGCTTTAT TTGTGAAATT TGTGATGCTA
     4501 TTGCTTTATT TGTAACCATT ATAAGCTGCA ATAAACAAGT TAACAACAAC AATTGCATTC
     4561 ATTTTATGTT TCAGGTTCAG GGGGAGGTGT GGGAGGTTTT TTCCAACTTT ATTATACATA
     4621 GTTGATAATT CACTGGCCGT CGTTTTACGG TACCATCGAT GATGATCCAG ACATGATAAG
     4681 ATACATTGAT GAGTTTGGAC AAACCACAAC TAGAATGCAG TGAAAAAAAT GCTTTATTTG
     4741 TGAAATTTGT GATGCTATTG CTTTATTTGT AACCATTATA AGCTGCAATA AACAAGTTAA
     4801 CAACAACAAT TGCATTCATT TTATGTTTCA GGTTCAGGGG GAGGTGTGGG AGGTTTTTTA
     4861 AAGCAAGTAA AACCTCTACA AATGTGGTAT GGCTGATTAT GATCCTCTAG ATCAGATCTG
     4921 CGAAGATACG GCCACGGGTG CTCTTGATCC TGTGGCTGAT TTTGGACTGT GCTGCTCGCA
     4981 GCTGCTGATG AATCACATAC TTCCTCCATT TTCTTCCACT GATTGACTGT TATAATTTCC
     5041 CTAATTTCCA GGTCAAGGTG CTGTGCATTG TGGTAATAGA TGTGACATGA CGTCACTTCC
     5101 AAAGGACCAA TGAACATGTC TGACCAATTT CATATAATGT GAAAACGATT TTCATAGGCA
     5161 GAATAAATAA CATTTAAATT AAACTGGGCA TCAGCGCAAT TCAATTGGTT TGGTAATAGC
     5221 AAGGGAAAAT AGAATGAAGT GATCTCCAAA AAATAAGTAC TTTTTGACTG TAAATAAAAT
     5281 TGTAAGGAGT AAAAAGTACT TTTTTTTCTA AAAAAATGTA ATTAAGTAAA AGTAAAAGTA
     5341 TTGATTTTTA ATTGTACTCA AGTAAAGTAA AAATCCCCAA AAATAATACT TAAGTACAGT
     5401 AATCAAGTAA AATTACTCAA GTACTTTACA CCTCTGGTTC TTGACCCCCT ACCTTCAGCA
     5461 AGCCCAGCAG ATCCACTAGT TCTAGAGCGG CCGCCACCGC GGTGGAGCTC CAGCTTTTGT
     5521 TCCCTTTAGT GAGGGTTAAT TGCGCGCTTG GCGTAATCAT GGTCATAGCT GTTTCCTGTG
     5581 TGAAATTGTT ATCCGCTCAC AATTCCACAC AACATACGAG CCGGAAGCAT AAAGTGTAAA
     5641 GCCTGGGGTG CCTAATGAGT GAGCTAACTC ACATTAATTG CGTTGCGCTC ACTGCCCGCT
     5701 TTCCAGTCGG GAAACCTGTC GTGCCAGCTG CATTAATGAA TCGGCCAACG CGCGGGGAGA
     5761 GGCGGTTTGC GTATTGGGCG CTCTTCCGCT TCCTCGCTCA CTGACTCGCT GCGCTCGGTC
     5821 GTTCGGCTGC GGCGAGCGGT ATCAGCTCAC TCAAAGGCGG TAATACGGTT ATCCACAGAA
     5881 TCAGGGGATA ACGCAGGAAA GAACATGTGA GCAAAAGGCC AGCAAAAGGC CAGGAACCGT
     5941 AAAAAGGCCG CGTTGCTGGC GTTTTTCCAT AGGCTCCGCC CCCCTGACGA GCATCACAAA
     6001 AATCGACGCT CAAGTCAGAG GTGGCGAAAC CCGACAGGAC TATAAAGATA CCAGGCGTTT
     6061 CCCCCTGGAA GCTCCCTCGT GCGCTCTCCT GTTCCGACCC TGCCGCTTAC CGGATACCTG
     6121 TCCGCCTTTC TCCCTTCGGG AAGCGTGGCG CTTTCTCATA GCTCACGCTG TAGGTATCTC
     6181 AGTTCGGTGT AGGTCGTTCG CTCCAAGCTG GGCTGTGTGC ACGAACCCCC CGTTCAGCCC
     6241 GACCGCTGCG CCTTATCCGG TAACTATCGT CTTGAGTCCA ACCCGGTAAG ACACGACTTA
     6301 TCGCCACTGG CAGCAGCCAC TGGTAACAGG ATTAGCAGAG CGAGGTATGT AGGCGGTGCT
     6361 ACAGAGTTCT TGAAGTGGTG GCCTAACTAC GGCTACACTA GAAGGACAGT ATTTGGTATC
     6421 TGCGCTCTGC TGAAGCCAGT TACCTTCGGA AAAAGAGTTG GTAGCTCTTG ATCCGGCAAA
     6481 CAAACCACCG CTGGTAGCGG TGGTTTTTTT GTTTGCAAGC AGCAGATTAC GCGCAGAAAA
     6541 AAAGGATCTC AAGAAGATCC TTTGATCTTT TCTACGGGGT CTGACGCTCA GTGGAACGAA
     6601 AACTCACGTT AAGGGATTTT GGTCATGAGA TTATCAAAAA GGATCTTCAC CTAGATCCTT
     6661 TTAAATTAAA AATGAAGTTT TAAATCAATC TAAAGTATAT ATGAGTAAAC TTGGTCTGAC
     6721 AGTTACCAAT GCTTAATCAG TGAGGCACCT ATCTCAGCGA TCTGTCTATT TCGTTCATCC
     6781 ATAGTTGCCT GACTCCCCGT CGTGTAGATA ACTACGATAC GGGAGGGCTT ACCATCTGGC
     6841 CCCAGTGCTG CAATGATACC GCGAGACCCA CGCTCACCGG CTCCAGATTT ATCAGCAATA
     6901 AACCAGCCAG CCGGAAGGGC CGAGCGCAGA AGTGGTCCTG CAACTTTATC CGCCTCCATC
     6961 CAGTCTATTA ATTGTTGCCG GGAAGCTAGA GTAAGTAGTT CGCCAGTTAA TAGTTTGCGC
     7021 AACGTTGTTG CCATTGCTAC AGGCATCGTG GTGTCACGCT CGTCGTTTGG TATGGCTTCA
     7081 TTCAGCTCCG GTTCCCAACG ATCAAGGCGA GTTACATGAT CCCCCATGTT GTGCAAAAAA
     7141 GCGGTTAGCT CCTTCGGTCC TCCGATCGTT GTCAGAAGTA AGTTGGCCGC AGTGTTATCA
     7201 CTCATGGTTA TGGCAGCACT GCATAATTCT CTTACTGTCA TGCCATCCGT AAGATGCTTT
     7261 TCTGTGACTG GTGAGTACTC AACCAAGTCA TTCTGAGAAT AGTGTATGCG GCGACCGAGT
     7321 TGCTCTTGCC CGGCGTCAAT ACGGGATAAT ACCGCGCCAC ATAGCAGAAC TTTAAAAGTG
     7381 CTCATCATTG GAAAACGTTC TTCGGGGCGA AAACTCTCAA GGATCTTACC GCTGTTGAGA
     7441 TCCAGTTCGA TGTAACCCAC TCGTGCACCC AACTGATCTT CAGCATCTTT TACTTTCACC
     7501 AGCGTTTCTG GGTGAGCAAA AACAGGAAGG CAAAATGCCG CAAAAAAGGG AATAAGGGCG
     7561 ACACGGAAAT GTTGAATACT CATACTCTTC CTTTTTCAAT ATTATTGAAG CATTTATCAG
     7621 GGTTATTGTC TCATGAGCGG ATACATATTT GAATGTATTT AGAAAAATAA ACAAATAGGG
     7681 GTTCCGCGCA CATTTCCCCG AAAAGTGCCA CCTAAATTGT AAGCGTTAAT ATTTTGTTAA
     7741 AATTCGCGTT AAATTTTTGT TAAATCAGCT CATTTTTTAA CCAATAGGCC GAAATCGGCA
     7801 AAATCCCTTA TAAATCAAAA GAATAGACCG AGATAGGGTT GAGTGTTGTT CCAGTTTGGA
     7861 ACAAGAGTCC ACTATTAAAG AACGTGGACT CCAACGTCAA AGGGCGAAAA ACCGTCTATC
     7921 AGGGCGATGG CCCACGCTGG CTAAGAACTC ATCAGCCTCC CCGGTCCATC TACCCACGTA
     7981 CCAATGCACC AATTGGCCAC AATGACGGCT ACTACATGGT GCCATTCCTT CCTCTTTATA
     8041 GGAATGGAGA CTACCTCCTG TCCAACAAGG CTCTTGGATA CGAGTACGCC TACCTGTTGG
     8101 ACCCAGGTCA TTGCACAACA CCAGAAATGC CCTCTGATCT GCAAAAGACG TGAATATCTG
     8161 TTCAGACACC CATATCCACT CTGTTCCACA CAGGTCAGAG GTTTGTCCAG GAGTTCTTGA
     8221 CAGAGGTGTA AAAAGTACTC AAAAATTTTA CTCAAGTGAA AGTACAAGTA CTTAGGGAAA
     8281 ATTTTACTCA ATTAAAAGTA AAAGTATCTG GCTAGAATCT TACTTGAGTA AAAGTAAAAA
     8341 AGTACTCCAT TAAAATTGTA CTTGAGTATT AAGGAAGTAA AAGTAAAAGC AAGAAAGAAA
     8401 ACTAGAGATT CTTGTTTAAG CTTTTAATCT CAAAAAACAT TAAATGAAAT GCATACAAGG
     8461 TTTTATCCTG CTTTAGAACT GTTTGTATTT AATTATCAAA CTATAAGACA GACAATCTAA
     8521 TGCCAGTACA CGCTACTCAA AGTTGTAAAA CCTCAGATTT AACTTCAGTA GAAGCTGATT
     8581 CTCAAAATTG TTAGTGTCAA GCCTAGCTCT TTTGGGGCTG AAAAGCAATC CTGCAGTGCT
     8641 GAAAAGCCTC TCACAGGCAG CCGATGCGGG AAGAGGTGTA TTAGTCTTGA TAGAGAGGCT
     8701 GCAAATAGCA GGAAACGTGA GCAGAGACTC CCTGGTGTCT GAAACACAGG CCAGATGGGC
     8761 CCTCGAG
//
