# Supplementary material for: Next-generation plasmids for transgenesis in zebrafish and beyond
Source: bioRxiv preprint, doi:10.1101/2022.12.13.520107, version 2 (2022-12-21)
Supplement: Supplemental Data File 1 [file 520107_file03.zip › Kemmler et al. Vector Maps GenBank v2/Expression/pCK005 Ubi Cerulean ubb polyA.gbk]

LOCUS       pCK005_Ubi_Cerulean_ubb_polyA      9213 bp    DNA     circular SYN 10-DEC-2010
DEFINITION  pENTR5 TOPO Sequence sequence.
SOURCE      pENTR5 TOPO Sequence sequence. (unknown)
  ORGANISM  pENTR5 TOPO Sequence sequence.
            other sequences; artificial sequences; vectors.
COMMENT     See Addgene Vectorpedia pENTR5 TOPO Sequence sequence at www.addgene.org
FEATURES             Location/Qualifiers
     primer          1..22
                     /ApEinfo_fwdcolor="#777777"
                     /ApEinfo_revcolor="#777777"
                     /vntifkey="28"
                     /label="M13R"
     misc_recomb     37..57
                     /label="attB4"
     promoter        85..3567
                     /vntifkey="29"
                     /label="ubi"
                     /label="ubi promoter"
     misc_recomb     3593..3613
                     /label="attB1"
     CDS             3645..4355
                     /label="Cerulean"
     protein_bind    complement(4365..4369)
                     /invitrogen="2460000"
                     /vntifkey="31"
                     /label="TOPO® binding site"
     misc_recomb     complement(4384..4404)
                     /label="attB2"
     CDS             4451..4453
                     /cds_type="ORF"
                     /label="ubi STOP codon"
     3'UTR           4451..4630
                     /label="ubi 3' UTR"
     misc_feature    4631..4948
                     /feature_type="Genomic Region"
                     /label="ubi 3' locus"
     misc_recomb     complement(5050..5070)
                     /label="attB3"
     primer          complement(5079..5094)
                     /ApEinfo_fwdcolor="#777777"
                     /ApEinfo_revcolor="#777777"
                     /vntifkey="28"
                     /label="M13F"
     polyA_signal    5110..5307
                     /ApEinfo_fwdcolor="#ffff7f"
                     /ApEinfo_revcolor="#ffff7f"
                     /vntifkey="25"
                     /label="SV40 late polyA (from pCS2+)"
     misc_structure  complement(5366..5700)
                     /ApEinfo_fwdcolor="#aa0000"
                     /ApEinfo_revcolor="#aa0000"
                     /vntifkey="88"
                     /label="Tol2 exon1 bp1-335 of 461"
     LTR             complement(5864..5882)
                     /ApEinfo_fwdcolor="#ff0000"
                     /ApEinfo_revcolor="#ff0000"
                     /vntifkey="19"
                     /label="Tol2 5' TIR"
     promoter        complement(5968..5987)
                     /ApEinfo_fwdcolor="#777777"
                     /ApEinfo_revcolor="#777777"
                     /vntifkey="30"
                     /label="T3"
     primer          complement(6003..6024)
                     /ApEinfo_label="M13R"
                     /ApEinfo_fwdcolor="#777777"
                     /ApEinfo_revcolor="#777777"
                     /vntifkey="28"
                     /label="M13R(1)"
     rep_origin      complement(6351..7024)
                     /ApEinfo_fwdcolor="#999999"
                     /ApEinfo_revcolor="#999999"
                     /vntifkey="33"
                     /label="pUC ori"
     rep_origin      complement(6392..7074)
                     /ApEinfo_fwdcolor="#999999"
                     /ApEinfo_revcolor="#999999"
                     /vntifkey="33"
                     /label="colE1 ori"
     CDS             complement(7172..8029)
                     /ApEinfo_fwdcolor="#ff7f00"
                     /ApEinfo_revcolor="#ff7f00"
                     /vntifkey="4"
                     /label="ampR"
     LTR             complement(8667..8683)
                     /ApEinfo_fwdcolor="#ff0000"
                     /ApEinfo_revcolor="#ff0000"
                     /vntifkey="19"
                     /label="Tol2 3' TIR"
     misc_structure  complement(8856..9202)
                     /ApEinfo_fwdcolor="#aa0000"
                     /ApEinfo_revcolor="#aa0000"
                     /vntifkey="88"
                     /label="Tol2 exon4 136-482"
ORIGIN
        1 CAGGAAACAG CTATGACCAT GATTACGCCA AGCTATCAAC TTTGTATAGA AAAGTTGGCT
       61 CCGAATTCGC CCTTAAAACT CGAGACCAGC AAAGTTCTAG AATTTGTCGA AACATTTATG
      121 TTATATATTT CCTGAAAAAA ATTCTGAGTA AGTTCTTAAG TGTTATTGCC AGCAACATAA
      181 ACAACAGACG GCAAAATGAA TAAATGATAA CAAAGCAGTA GGCTTAAATA AACCTAATTT
      241 TTATAGGCTG TTCTCTACAA CCCTCAAACA GTGATTAGTT TTGTACTTAT AAACTTGCCC
      301 TTTCATTCAT ATTTCAAGAA AATTGGTTCA GAAGATCTGG ATATTCTAGC AGTTGTTCAA
      361 GCTCATGGAG GGATCAGTGA CCTGATTCCA CAATGACTAG GCCTAATCCA GAAATTAGAT
      421 GACTGTCAAC ATAAAAAGGC ACAGCACTCA CTAGCTGCCC TATATATTTT ATTATATTTT
      481 ACATATATTA TTTTATTTAT TTAGCTCTGA GTGCTGTACT TTCTGGTTAA AGAAAACTGC
      541 TTACAACAGC TAACCTGTAC TACCTCAGGC TCAGGGAATT TGGAACAGGT TTGTCTGGTT
      601 TGTTTCTTTA ACCATGCATG CTTGTTTTCA ACTATGGCAA CACAGTCACA TGGGACATTA
      661 CAGAAATGAT TTGTCGATGA CATGCGACTT TTCTTTAATA AAGCGCAAAG ATCCCAAAAA
      721 GCAAACTTTT AACAAAAATC ATATAATTAT ATTTTCAATC CAGCTTTGTA GCAACTTTGT
      781 GCTGCTGTTC ACTCAGCAAC AGATAGTCAG TATAAGGTCA GTGTGTCTCA AAGCAGTGCC
      841 ATCTGTTTCA CACATTGCGT TCTATATATA AGTGTGCTGG TTGACACGAC ACTGTATAAG
      901 GCCTAGGCTA AAACACAAAC AATGTAGAAT GACACTGTGT TTTTTTTGTA AACAAATGTT
      961 GTTTTTGGTT AAACATCTTT GTGAAAACAT CCTCCTGTCA TGTATTTGCT ATATTCAAAT
     1021 GTTAAACCCG TGCAGAATAG AACATATACA AAAAAAAACA ACACAACACA TTTTTAAACA
     1081 TTATTAAATA TCAAGTATTG CTGGCAGTTC TGTTTCTGTT TTACAGTACC CTTTGCCACA
     1141 GTTCTCCGCT TTTCCTGGTC CAGATTCCAC AAGTCTGATT CACCAATAGC AAAGCGAATA
     1201 AACAACCAAA GCAGCCAATC ACTGCTTGTA GACTGTCCTG CGAGACCGGC CCATTCCAGC
     1261 ACATTCTGGA AACTTCCTTT ATATGATAAT TATAAATACA TTTAAATTAT TGATACAAAA
     1321 CATGTAATTC CTAGAACATA ACCATAGCAA TCATTAGTTT TCAGGGTAAT TATGTATTTT
     1381 TAGGATTTGA CTGCGGAAAG ATCTGGTCAT GTGACGTCTC ATGAACGTCA CGGCCCTGGG
     1441 TTTCTATAAA TACAGTAGGA CTCTCGACCA TCGGCAGATT TTTCGAAGAA GAAGATCAGT
     1501 TTCAGGAGCC GTACTGTTCC GTTTCAACGC AAATATTAAC GGTAAGAGCG AATTTCCTAG
     1561 TTTGTTTTCA TGCCATTCTT TAAAACCATA GCGTATTACT TTAATTATAG TAAACTTTCG
     1621 CTTTCTTTAT TACAAGAGAC GTTTTGTGTT GATTCTCCGC GGACATTTTC GGTCAGACAA
     1681 TCAGAAAATG ACCGCGGAGG ACCAGTAACT TGCATTACAC GTAAGTTAAA TCTTCGTGTA
     1741 TTAAAATGGT TAGGTTGTTA ACGTCAAATA GGTTACCGTG TTTGCGTGTG ATCAGGTTGG
     1801 TTTTGTTAGA TTTTTGTCAG TATTTTTAAT TTATTTGTTT TAGTTTATTT ATTTTTTTTG
     1861 CTGAATCATA GTTTGTGAAC AAAGAACCCG GATGTTACAT ACAGTACAGC CGCCATGTTA
     1921 CAGAGAGTTA TAACTTAATC ATTTTAAAAA TAATTTTGCC TTACTTTTAG TTTGTCATGT
     1981 TGAGAAATGA GGAAATGTTA AAATGAGGAA ATATCCAATT AATTTAATAT ATCAAAATAA
     2041 TCCATGATTA CAATGCACTG AACTGGAGAA AATTAAGATG TTTTCTAGTG TCATGAAACA
     2101 AATGTAAGAG ATGTACATTG TAGATGTTTT ATGTCAAGAA TTGGCTAGTT GATGCAGCAT
     2161 ACTGGCGATA CTCAGTTGTA ATAACAGTAA CGTTACATGT TAATAGACTA CTGAGTATGC
     2221 TGTTCTGTCT ATGTATGCTC TGTAAGCTAC GAGAAGGACT TTTTTAAACA GTAAAGGGTG
     2281 CAATATTTTT ACAAATTGAA TTAAATAAAG GCTGTCTATT AAGTAATATG CTTGATATTT
     2341 TTCTTACTTG ATCGGAAATA AGAAAAAATA TAAACGTTGT TGCTCTAAAA ATCCTAGTTC
     2401 AGTTTAGCCA ACCACAAATA CCTTTTTGTT CCTCCAACAG TTTTTTTTTC TTCTCTATAA
     2461 TATTTGGCAG TCTATAGTAC TCCAAATGTT TCCCCACAGT CTAACTAATT GGTACAGCCA
     2521 AAATCATGAC ACTTATTGCA ATAATAATTT TGGTTCATTG GCATTGTTGA TAGCCTGTGC
     2581 CACTAATATG GTCGATTGAT CATGCTTCAG GAAGAAAACT ATATTGTTTG ATGTAAGATT
     2641 ATTAAATCTT CACCTGCTTC CATTACAAAC TATTCCCATC TTATTGAATT CTGGTATGTC
     2701 TTAAAGGATT AGTTCACTTC CCAAATCAAA ATTTACTTAG CCTTTTTTCA TCCATGATCC
     2761 CTTTTTTTCA TCATTAATGA AGAAATTGTT TTTGAAAAAG TTTCAAGATT TTTTTCTCTA
     2821 TATTGTGGAG CTTGTTAGTT TAAAATTCCA AAATGCAATA TGTGGCTTCA AATGGTTCTA
     2881 AATGATCCCA GTCAAGGAAT AACAGTCTTA TCTAATGAAA CCATTAGACC TTTAAAAATA
     2941 AAAAAAATAA AAGTATTTAT TTTTAAATGA CTGAGTGATT AAGTTGAATT TCAGCGTTTC
     3001 CTTACTGTGT AGAAGTCCTT CCTTACTGGC CCCACCCTTT GGTTCTCTGC CAATCTGCTA
     3061 CCTAATGTAA TGTTGTGGAA CATTATTATT CTTTATTTCT TAATTTTTTA TTTTTTATTT
     3121 TAAAACAATG TAAACTGCAC AGATGTGCAG TTTGTTTAAA ATGGCCAATG CTTTGGAAAT
     3181 GCATGACATA ATTAGATTTC ATGATGCACA AAGCCAAATC TCAGAGCTTG TGCAAAATGA
     3241 GCTATCATTT CACTAGGTAA GACCCTAAAT TTTCATATAG GATCATTTGG ACAATTTTGC
     3301 TGCAGGTAAA ATGCATTCTA TAGTCCACTG TCAGCCATTG TTTTGGATAG TATTTATTTT
     3361 TCTCTACAAG TATAGTCAAT AGTTTTCTAT TATTTTAAAG GTTTGTAACA TTTAAGGGTG
     3421 ACCAAATGCA AAGTAAAATT TCATTTTCGG GTGAACTATC TCGTTTAACA TGGGAGAAGT
     3481 GCAAAACATA CATTATTGGC TAGAACATTG TAGTATTTTT TAAATGGAAA TGTGTGATTG
     3541 CTAATCTTAC TTTGAATTTG TTTACAGGGA TCCTTTAAGG GCGAATTCGA CCCAAGTTTG
     3601 TACAAAAAAG CAGGCTCCGC GGCCGCCCCC TTAGATCCGC CACCATGGTG AGCAAGGGCG
     3661 AGGAGCTGTT CACCGGGGTG GTGCCCATCC TGGTCGAGCT GGACGGCGAC GTAAACGGCC
     3721 ACAAGTTCAG CGTGTCCGGC GAGGGCGAGG GCGATGCCAC CTACGGCAAG CTGACCCTGA
     3781 AGTTCATCTG CACCACCGGC AAGCTGCCCG TGCCCTGGCC CACCCTCGTG ACCACCCTGA
     3841 CCTGGGGCGT GCAGTGCTTC GCCCGCTACC CCGACCACAT GAAGCAGCAC GACTTCTTCA
     3901 AGTCCGCCAT GCCCGAAGGC TACGTCCAGG AGCGCACCAT CTTCTTCAAG GACGACGGCA
     3961 ACTACAAGAC CCGCGCCGAG GTGAAGTTCG AGGGCGACAC CCTGGTGAAC CGCATCGAGC
     4021 TGAAGGGCAT CGACTTCAAG GAGGACGGCA ACATCCTGGG GCACAAGCTG GAGTACAACG
     4081 CCATCAGCGA CAACGTCTAT ATCACCGCCG ACAAGCAGAA GAACGGCATC AAGGCCAACT
     4141 TCAAGATCCG CCACAACATC GAGGACGGCA GCGTGCAGCT CGCCGACCAC TACCAGCAGA
     4201 ACACCCCCAT CGGCGACGGC CCCGTGCTGC TGCCCGACAA CCACTACCTG AGCACCCAGT
     4261 CCAAGCTGAG CAAAGACCCC AACGAGAAGC GCGATCACAT GGTCCTGCTG GAGTTCGTGA
     4321 CCGCCGCCGG GATCACTCTC GGCATGGACG AGCTGGCCCT CGAGAAGGGT GGGCGCGCCG
     4381 ACCCAGCTTT CTTGTACAAA GTGGGCGGCC GCTCTAGAAC TAGTGGATCT TCTAGAAAGA
     4441 TTGAGTAAGG TAGAACCGAC AGTCTTAGGG ATGGACATTA AATTCTCAGT ATCCCCTGCT
     4501 TATGCACTCA CCACTTTTTC CCATTATTTT ATTCATATTG TGTTGCTAAA TCCAACTACA
     4561 TTCGTATTAC CATGTTCTTT TATTAGTTTT TTTTTATCTC AGCTGTCAAA ATAAAAGCAT
     4621 TGAAATACAA CATTGTTCTA TTTTTCATTG TGGTTTTGCA TGCCCGGTAA ATAAAAAAAC
     4681 AAGGTAATGA AAATAAGATG CGAAATGAGA AGTATCTCAT TATGCTGTAA GAAGCATAAT
     4741 TAGAATATGC AAGTAGCTTT CCAAATTTTA GGTGTCTTGT CTTTCTGGGC TTTTAAAGTG
     4801 TTTATTCATG TATATTTATA GATGGGAATT TTTCTGCTTA CTGCTTTAAA ATGTTATAGC
     4861 AGCTGCTGAA CTTTGGTGGT TCTCTTTATT GTGTTGTATG AACACAGAAA ATGGCTAAAA
     4921 ATCGCTAACA CTTGATGGCA ATGAATTCAT CTTGCTGAAA AACTCGAGCC ATCCGGAAGA
     4981 TCCCCCGGGC TGCAGGAATT CGATATCAAG CTTATCGATA CCGTCGACCT CGAGGGGGGG
     5041 CCCGGTACCC AACTTTATTA TACATAGTTG ATAATTCACT GGCCGTCGTT TTACGGTACC
     5101 ATCGATGATG ATCCAGACAT GATAAGATAC ATTGATGAGT TTGGACAAAC CACAACTAGA
     5161 ATGCAGTGAA AAAAATGCTT TATTTGTGAA ATTTGTGATG CTATTGCTTT ATTTGTAACC
     5221 ATTATAAGCT GCAATAAACA AGTTAACAAC AACAATTGCA TTCATTTTAT GTTTCAGGTT
     5281 CAGGGGGAGG TGTGGGAGGT TTTTTAAAGC AAGTAAAACC TCTACAAATG TGGTATGGCT
     5341 GATTATGATC CTCTAGATCA GATCTGCGAA GATACGGCCA CGGGTGCTCT TGATCCTGTG
     5401 GCTGATTTTG GACTGTGCTG CTCGCAGCTG CTGATGAATC ACATACTTCC TCCATTTTCT
     5461 TCCACTGATT GACTGTTATA ATTTCCCTAA TTTCCAGGTC AAGGTGCTGT GCATTGTGGT
     5521 AATAGATGTG ACATGACGTC ACTTCCAAAG GACCAATGAA CATGTCTGAC CAATTTCATA
     5581 TAATGTGAAA ACGATTTTCA TAGGCAGAAT AAATAACATT TAAATTAAAC TGGGCATCAG
     5641 CGCAATTCAA TTGGTTTGGT AATAGCAAGG GAAAATAGAA TGAAGTGATC TCCAAAAAAT
     5701 AAGTACTTTT TGACTGTAAA TAAAATTGTA AGGAGTAAAA AGTACTTTTT TTTCTAAAAA
     5761 AATGTAATTA AGTAAAAGTA AAAGTATTGA TTTTTAATTG TACTCAAGTA AAGTAAAAAT
     5821 CCCCAAAAAT AATACTTAAG TACAGTAATC AAGTAAAATT ACTCAAGTAC TTTACACCTC
     5881 TGGTTCTTGA CCCCCTACCT TCAGCAAGCC CAGCAGATCC ACTAGTTCTA GAGCGGCCGC
     5941 CACCGCGGTG GAGCTCCAGC TTTTGTTCCC TTTAGTGAGG GTTAATTGCG CGCTTGGCGT
     6001 AATCATGGTC ATAGCTGTTT CCTGTGTGAA ATTGTTATCC GCTCACAATT CCACACAACA
     6061 TACGAGCCGG AAGCATAAAG TGTAAAGCCT GGGGTGCCTA ATGAGTGAGC TAACTCACAT
     6121 TAATTGCGTT GCGCTCACTG CCCGCTTTCC AGTCGGGAAA CCTGTCGTGC CAGCTGCATT
     6181 AATGAATCGG CCAACGCGCG GGGAGAGGCG GTTTGCGTAT TGGGCGCTCT TCCGCTTCCT
     6241 CGCTCACTGA CTCGCTGCGC TCGGTCGTTC GGCTGCGGCG AGCGGTATCA GCTCACTCAA
     6301 AGGCGGTAAT ACGGTTATCC ACAGAATCAG GGGATAACGC AGGAAAGAAC ATGTGAGCAA
     6361 AAGGCCAGCA AAAGGCCAGG AACCGTAAAA AGGCCGCGTT GCTGGCGTTT TTCCATAGGC
     6421 TCCGCCCCCC TGACGAGCAT CACAAAAATC GACGCTCAAG TCAGAGGTGG CGAAACCCGA
     6481 CAGGACTATA AAGATACCAG GCGTTTCCCC CTGGAAGCTC CCTCGTGCGC TCTCCTGTTC
     6541 CGACCCTGCC GCTTACCGGA TACCTGTCCG CCTTTCTCCC TTCGGGAAGC GTGGCGCTTT
     6601 CTCATAGCTC ACGCTGTAGG TATCTCAGTT CGGTGTAGGT CGTTCGCTCC AAGCTGGGCT
     6661 GTGTGCACGA ACCCCCCGTT CAGCCCGACC GCTGCGCCTT ATCCGGTAAC TATCGTCTTG
     6721 AGTCCAACCC GGTAAGACAC GACTTATCGC CACTGGCAGC AGCCACTGGT AACAGGATTA
     6781 GCAGAGCGAG GTATGTAGGC GGTGCTACAG AGTTCTTGAA GTGGTGGCCT AACTACGGCT
     6841 ACACTAGAAG GACAGTATTT GGTATCTGCG CTCTGCTGAA GCCAGTTACC TTCGGAAAAA
     6901 GAGTTGGTAG CTCTTGATCC GGCAAACAAA CCACCGCTGG TAGCGGTGGT TTTTTTGTTT
     6961 GCAAGCAGCA GATTACGCGC AGAAAAAAAG GATCTCAAGA AGATCCTTTG ATCTTTTCTA
     7021 CGGGGTCTGA CGCTCAGTGG AACGAAAACT CACGTTAAGG GATTTTGGTC ATGAGATTAT
     7081 CAAAAAGGAT CTTCACCTAG ATCCTTTTAA ATTAAAAATG AAGTTTTAAA TCAATCTAAA
     7141 GTATATATGA GTAAACTTGG TCTGACAGTT ACCAATGCTT AATCAGTGAG GCACCTATCT
     7201 CAGCGATCTG TCTATTTCGT TCATCCATAG TTGCCTGACT CCCCGTCGTG TAGATAACTA
     7261 CGATACGGGA GGGCTTACCA TCTGGCCCCA GTGCTGCAAT GATACCGCGA GACCCACGCT
     7321 CACCGGCTCC AGATTTATCA GCAATAAACC AGCCAGCCGG AAGGGCCGAG CGCAGAAGTG
     7381 GTCCTGCAAC TTTATCCGCC TCCATCCAGT CTATTAATTG TTGCCGGGAA GCTAGAGTAA
     7441 GTAGTTCGCC AGTTAATAGT TTGCGCAACG TTGTTGCCAT TGCTACAGGC ATCGTGGTGT
     7501 CACGCTCGTC GTTTGGTATG GCTTCATTCA GCTCCGGTTC CCAACGATCA AGGCGAGTTA
     7561 CATGATCCCC CATGTTGTGC AAAAAAGCGG TTAGCTCCTT CGGTCCTCCG ATCGTTGTCA
     7621 GAAGTAAGTT GGCCGCAGTG TTATCACTCA TGGTTATGGC AGCACTGCAT AATTCTCTTA
     7681 CTGTCATGCC ATCCGTAAGA TGCTTTTCTG TGACTGGTGA GTACTCAACC AAGTCATTCT
     7741 GAGAATAGTG TATGCGGCGA CCGAGTTGCT CTTGCCCGGC GTCAATACGG GATAATACCG
     7801 CGCCACATAG CAGAACTTTA AAAGTGCTCA TCATTGGAAA ACGTTCTTCG GGGCGAAAAC
     7861 TCTCAAGGAT CTTACCGCTG TTGAGATCCA GTTCGATGTA ACCCACTCGT GCACCCAACT
     7921 GATCTTCAGC ATCTTTTACT TTCACCAGCG TTTCTGGGTG AGCAAAAACA GGAAGGCAAA
     7981 ATGCCGCAAA AAAGGGAATA AGGGCGACAC GGAAATGTTG AATACTCATA CTCTTCCTTT
     8041 TTCAATATTA TTGAAGCATT TATCAGGGTT ATTGTCTCAT GAGCGGATAC ATATTTGAAT
     8101 GTATTTAGAA AAATAAACAA ATAGGGGTTC CGCGCACATT TCCCCGAAAA GTGCCACCTA
     8161 AATTGTAAGC GTTAATATTT TGTTAAAATT CGCGTTAAAT TTTTGTTAAA TCAGCTCATT
     8221 TTTTAACCAA TAGGCCGAAA TCGGCAAAAT CCCTTATAAA TCAAAAGAAT AGACCGAGAT
     8281 AGGGTTGAGT GTTGTTCCAG TTTGGAACAA GAGTCCACTA TTAAAGAACG TGGACTCCAA
     8341 CGTCAAAGGG CGAAAAACCG TCTATCAGGG CGATGGCCCA CGCTGGCTAA GAACTCATCA
     8401 GCCTCCCCGG TCCATCTACC CACGTACCAA TGCACCAATT GGCCACAATG ACGGCTACTA
     8461 CATGGTGCCA TTCCTTCCTC TTTATAGGAA TGGAGACTAC CTCCTGTCCA ACAAGGCTCT
     8521 TGGATACGAG TACGCCTACC TGTTGGACCC AGGTCATTGC ACAACACCAG AAATGCCCTC
     8581 TGATCTGCAA AAGACGTGAA TATCTGTTCA GACACCCATA TCCACTCTGT TCCACACAGG
     8641 TCAGAGGTTT GTCCAGGAGT TCTTGACAGA GGTGTAAAAA GTACTCAAAA ATTTTACTCA
     8701 AGTGAAAGTA CAAGTACTTA GGGAAAATTT TACTCAATTA AAAGTAAAAG TATCTGGCTA
     8761 GAATCTTACT TGAGTAAAAG TAAAAAAGTA CTCCATTAAA ATTGTACTTG AGTATTAAGG
     8821 AAGTAAAAGT AAAAGCAAGA AAGAAAACTA GAGATTCTTG TTTAAGCTTT TAATCTCAAA
     8881 AAACATTAAA TGAAATGCAT ACAAGGTTTT ATCCTGCTTT AGAACTGTTT GTATTTAATT
     8941 ATCAAACTAT AAGACAGACA ATCTAATGCC AGTACACGCT ACTCAAAGTT GTAAAACCTC
     9001 AGATTTAACT TCAGTAGAAG CTGATTCTCA AAATTGTTAG TGTCAAGCCT AGCTCTTTTG
     9061 GGGCTGAAAA GCAATCCTGC AGTGCTGAAA AGCCTCTCAC AGGCAGCCGA TGCGGGAAGA
     9121 GGTGTATTAG TCTTGATAGA GAGGCTGCAA ATAGCAGGAA ACGTGAGCAG AGACTCCCTG
     9181 GTGTCTGAAA CACAGGCCAG ATGGGCCCTC GAG
//
