# Supplementary material for: Next-generation plasmids for transgenesis in zebrafish and beyond
Source: bioRxiv preprint, doi:10.1101/2022.12.13.520107, version 2 (2022-12-21)
Supplement: Supplemental Data File 1 [file 520107_file03.zip › Kemmler et al. Vector Maps GenBank v2/p3E/457. p3E-2A-EGFPpA.gbk]

LOCUS       457._p3E-2A-EGFPpA      3721 bp    DNA     circular UNA 12-MAR-2008
DEFINITION  
ACCESSION   
VERSION     
COMMENT     
FEATURES             Location/Qualifiers
     primer          1..17
                     /label="M13F"
     misc_recomb     55..211
                     /label="attR2"
                     /ApEinfo_fwdcolor="#49a0ff"
                     /ApEinfo_revcolor="#49a0ff"
     Region          214..279
                     /region_type="Peptide"
                     /label="PTV1-2A peptide"
                     /ApEinfo_fwdcolor="#004fff"
                     /ApEinfo_revcolor="cyan"
     CDS             280..996
                     /label="EGFP"
                     /ApEinfo_fwdcolor="#00ff00"
                     /ApEinfo_revcolor="#00ff00"
     misc_feature    997..1056
                     /label="pCS2 MCS fragment"
                     /ApEinfo_fwdcolor="#dddddd"
                     /ApEinfo_revcolor="#dddddd"
     polyA_signal    1097..1292
                     /label="SV40 late polyA (from pCS2+)"
                     /ApEinfo_fwdcolor="#ffff7f"
                     /ApEinfo_revcolor="#ffff7f"
     misc_recomb     1294..1389
                     /label="attL3"
                     /ApEinfo_fwdcolor="#5370ff"
                     /ApEinfo_revcolor="#5370ff"
     promoter        complement(1423..1442)
                     /label="T7"
                     /ApEinfo_fwdcolor="#777777"
                     /ApEinfo_revcolor="#777777"
     primer          complement(1446..1464)
                     /label="M13R"
     CDS             1579..2388
                     /label="kanR"
                     /ApEinfo_fwdcolor="#ff7f3f"
                     /ApEinfo_revcolor="#ff7f3f"
     rep_origin      2509..3182
                     /label="pUC ori"
                     /ApEinfo_fwdcolor="#999999"
                     /ApEinfo_revcolor="#999999"
     terminator      3453..3480
                     /label="T2"
                     /ApEinfo_fwdcolor="#bbbbbb"
                     /ApEinfo_revcolor="#bbbbbb"
     terminator      3612..3655
                     /label="T1"
                     /ApEinfo_fwdcolor="#bbbbbb"
                     /ApEinfo_revcolor="#bbbbbb"
ORIGIN
        1 GTAAAACGAC GGCCAGTCTT AAGCTCGGGC CCTGCAGCTC TAGAGCTCGA ATTCTACAGG
       61 TCACTAATAC CATCTAAGTA GTTGATTCAT AGTGACTGCA TATGTTGTGT TTTACAGTAT
      121 TATGTAGTCT GTTTTTTATG CAAAATCTAA TTTAATATAT TGATATTTAT ATCATTTTAC
      181 GTTTCTCGTT CAACTTTCTT GTACAAAGTG GGGGGATCCG GAGCCACGAA CTTCTCTCTG
      241 TTAAAGCAAG CAGGAGACGT GGAAGAAAAC CCCGGTCCTA TGGTGAGCAA GGGCGAGGAG
      301 CTGTTCACCG GGGTGGTGCC CATCCTGGTC GAGCTGGACG GCGACGTAAA CGGCCACAAG
      361 TTCAGCGTGT CCGGCGAGGG CGAGGGCGAT GCCACCTACG GCAAGCTGAC CCTGAAGTTC
      421 ATCTGCACCA CCGGCAAGCT GCCCGTGCCC TGGCCCACCC TCGTGACCAC CCTGACCTAC
      481 GGCGTGCAGT GCTTCAGCCG CTACCCCGAC CACATGAAGC AGCACGACTT CTTCAAGTCC
      541 GCCATGCCCG AAGGCTACGT CCAGGAGCGC ACCATCTTCT TCAAGGACGA CGGCAACTAC
      601 AAGACCCGCG CCGAGGTGAA GTTCGAGGGC GACACCCTGG TGAACCGCAT CGAGCTGAAG
      661 GGCATCGACT TCAAGGAGGA CGGCAACATC CTGGGGCACA AGCTGGAGTA CAACTACAAC
      721 AGCCACAACG TCTATATCAT GGCCGACAAG CAGAAGAACG GCATCAAGGT GAACTTCAAG
      781 ATCCGCCACA ACATCGAGGA CGGCAGCGTG CAGCTCGCCG ACCACTACCA GCAGAACACC
      841 CCCATCGGCG ACGGCCCCGT GCTGCTGCCC GACAACCACT ACCTGAGCAC CCAGTCCGCC
      901 CTGAGCAAAG ACCCCAACGA GAAGCGCGAT CACATGGTCC TGCTGGAGTT CGTGACCGCC
      961 GCCGGGATCA CTCTCGGCAT GGACGAGCTG TACAAGGGCG GTGGAAGATC TGGGAATTCA
     1021 AGGCCTCTCG AGCCTCTAGA TTCTGCAGCC CTATAGTGAG GCGCGCCTCT AGAACTATAG
     1081 TGAGTCGTAT TACGTAGATC CAGACATGAT AAGATACATT GATGAGTTTG GACAAACCAC
     1141 AACTAGAATG CAGTGAAAAA AATGCTTTAT TTGTGAAATT TGTGATGCTA TTGCTTTATT
     1201 TGTAACCATT ATAAGCTGCA ATAAACAAGT TAACAACAAC AATTGCATTC ATTTTATGTT
     1261 TCAGGTTCAG GGGGAGGTGT GGGAGGTTTT TTCCAACTTT ATTATACAAA GTTGGCATTA
     1321 TAAAAAAGCA TTGCTTATCA ATTTGTTGCA ACGAACAGGT CACTATCAGT CAAAATAAAA
     1381 TCATTATTTG GAGCTCCATG GTAGCGTTAA CGCGGCCGCG ATATCCCCTA TAGTGAGTCG
     1441 TATTACATGG TCATAGCTGT TTCCTGGCAG CTCTGGCCCG TGTCTCAAAA TCTCTGATGT
     1501 TACATTGCAC AAGATAAAAA TATATCATCA TGAACAATAA AACTGTCTGC TTACATAAAC
     1561 AGTAATACAA GGGGTGTTAT GAGCCATATT CAACGGGAAA CGTCGAGGCC GCGATTAAAT
     1621 TCCAACATGG ATGCTGATTT ATATGGGTAT AAATGGGCTC GCGATAATGT CGGGCAATCA
     1681 GGTGCGACAA TCTATCGCTT GTATGGGAAG CCCGATGCGC CAGAGTTGTT TCTGAAACAT
     1741 GGCAAAGGTA GCGTTGCCAA TGATGTTACA GATGAGATGG TCAGACTAAA CTGGCTGACG
     1801 GAATTTATGC CTCTTCCGAC CATCAAGCAT TTTATCCGTA CTCCTGATGA TGCATGGTTA
     1861 CTCACCACTG CGATCCCCGG AAAAACAGCA TTCCAGGTAT TAGAAGAATA TCCTGATTCA
     1921 GGTGAAAATA TTGTTGATGC GCTGGCAGTG TTCCTGCGCC GGTTGCATTC GATTCCTGTT
     1981 TGTAATTGTC CTTTTAACAG CGATCGCGTA TTTCGTCTCG CTCAGGCGCA ATCACGAATG
     2041 AATAACGGTT TGGTTGATGC GAGTGATTTT GATGACGAGC GTAATGGCTG GCCTGTTGAA
     2101 CAAGTCTGGA AAGAAATGCA TAAACTTTTG CCATTCTCAC CGGATTCAGT CGTCACTCAT
     2161 GGTGATTTCT CACTTGATAA CCTTATTTTT GACGAGGGGA AATTAATAGG TTGTATTGAT
     2221 GTTGGACGAG TCGGAATCGC AGACCGATAC CAGGATCTTG CCATCCTATG GAACTGCCTC
     2281 GGTGAGTTTT CTCCTTCATT ACAGAAACGG CTTTTTCAAA AATATGGTAT TGATAATCCT
     2341 GATATGAATA AATTGCAGTT TCATTTGATG CTCGATGAGT TTTTCTAATC AGAATTGGTT
     2401 AATTGGTTGT AACACTGGCA GAGCATTACG CTGACTTGAC GGGACGGCGC AAGCTCATGA
     2461 CCAAAATCCC TTAACGTGAG TTACGCGTCG TTCCACTGAG CGTCAGACCC CGTAGAAAAG
     2521 ATCAAAGGAT CTTCTTGAGA TCCTTTTTTT CTGCGCGTAA TCTGCTGCTT GCAAACAAAA
     2581 AAACCACCGC TACCAGCGGT GGTTTGTTTG CCGGATCAAG AGCTACCAAC TCTTTTTCCG
     2641 AAGGTAACTG GCTTCAGCAG AGCGCAGATA CCAAATACTG TCCTTCTAGT GTAGCCGTAG
     2701 TTAGGCCACC ACTTCAAGAA CTCTGTAGCA CCGCCTACAT ACCTCGCTCT GCTAATCCTG
     2761 TTACCAGTGG CTGCTGCCAG TGGCGATAAG TCGTGTCTTA CCGGGTTGGA CTCAAGACGA
     2821 TAGTTACCGG ATAAGGCGCA GCGGTCGGGC TGAACGGGGG GTTCGTGCAC ACAGCCCAGC
     2881 TTGGAGCGAA CGACCTACAC CGAACTGAGA TACCTACAGC GTGAGCATTG AGAAAGCGCC
     2941 ACGCTTCCCG AAGGGAGAAA GGCGGACAGG TATCCGGTAA GCGGCAGGGT CGGAACAGGA
     3001 GAGCGCACGA GGGAGCTTCC AGGGGGAAAC GCCTGGTATC TTTATAGTCC TGTCGGGTTT
     3061 CGCCACCTCT GACTTGAGCG TCGATTTTTG TGATGCTCGT CAGGGGGGCG GAGCCTATGG
     3121 AAAAACGCCA GCAACGCGGC CTTTTTACGG TTCCTGGCCT TTTGCTGGCC TTTTGCTCAC
     3181 ATGTTCTTTC CTGCGTTATC CCCTGATTCT GTGGATAACC GTATTACCGC CTTTGAGTGA
     3241 GCTGATACCG CTCGCCGCAG CCGAACGACC GAGCGCAGCG AGTCAGTGAG CGAGGAAGCG
     3301 GAAGAGCGCC CAATACGCAA ACCGCCTCTC CCCGCGCGTT GGCCGATTCA TTAATGCAGC
     3361 TGGCACGACA GGTTTCCCGA CTGGAAAGCG GGCAGTGAGC GCAACGCAAT TAATACGCGT
     3421 ACCGCTAGCC AGGAAGAGTT TGTAGAAACG CAAAAAGGCC ATCCGTCAGG ATGGCCTTCT
     3481 GCTTAGTTTG ATGCCTGGCA GTTTATGGCG GGCGTCCTGC CCGCCACCCT CCGGGCCGTT
     3541 GCTTCACAAC GTTCAAATCC GCTCCCGGCG GATTTGTCCT ACTCAGGAGA GCGTTCACCG
     3601 ACAAACAACA GATAAAACGA AAGGCCCAGT CTTCCGACTG AGCCTTTCGT TTTATTTGAT
     3661 GCCTGGCAGT TCCCTACTCT CGCGTTAACG CTAGCATGGA TGTTTTCCCA GTCACGACGT
     3721 T
//
