# Supplementary material for: Next-generation plasmids for transgenesis in zebrafish and beyond
Source: bioRxiv preprint, doi:10.1101/2022.12.13.520107, version 2 (2022-12-21)
Supplement: Supplemental Data File 1 [file 520107_file03.zip › Kemmler et al. Vector Maps GenBank v2/p3E/458. p3E-2A-EGFPCAAXpA.gbk]

LOCUS       458._p3E-2A-EGFPCAAXpA      3736 bp    DNA     circular UNA 11-MAR-2008
DEFINITION  
ACCESSION   
VERSION     
COMMENT     
FEATURES             Location/Qualifiers
     primer          1..16
                     /label="M13F"
                     /ApEinfo_fwdcolor="#777777"
                     /ApEinfo_revcolor="#777777"
     misc_recomb     55..211
                     /label="attR2"
                     /ApEinfo_fwdcolor="#49a0ff"
                     /ApEinfo_revcolor="#49a0ff"
     Region          214..279
                     /region_type="Peptide"
                     /label="PTV1-2A peptide"
                     /ApEinfo_fwdcolor="#004fff"
                     /ApEinfo_revcolor="cyan"
     CDS             280..996
                     /label="EGFP"
                     /ApEinfo_fwdcolor="#00ff00"
                     /ApEinfo_revcolor="#00ff00"
     misc_structure  1012..1074
                     /label="CAAX box from Harvey ras"
                     /ApEinfo_fwdcolor="#ff0000"
                     /ApEinfo_revcolor="#ff0000"
                     /label="CAAX"
     polyA_signal    1112..1307
                     /label="SV40 late polyA (from pCS2+)"
                     /ApEinfo_fwdcolor="#ffff7f"
                     /ApEinfo_revcolor="#ffff7f"
     misc_recomb     1309..1404
                     /label="attL3"
                     /ApEinfo_fwdcolor="#5370ff"
                     /ApEinfo_revcolor="#5370ff"
     promoter        complement(1438..1457)
                     /label="T7"
                     /ApEinfo_fwdcolor="#777777"
                     /ApEinfo_revcolor="#777777"
     primer          complement(1461..1481)
                     /label="M13R"
                     /ApEinfo_fwdcolor="#777777"
                     /ApEinfo_revcolor="#777777"
     CDS             1594..2403
                     /label="kanR"
                     /ApEinfo_fwdcolor="#ff7f3f"
                     /ApEinfo_revcolor="#ff7f3f"
     rep_origin      2524..3197
                     /label="pUC ori"
                     /ApEinfo_fwdcolor="#999999"
                     /ApEinfo_revcolor="#999999"
     terminator      3468..3495
                     /label="T2"
                     /ApEinfo_fwdcolor="#bbbbbb"
                     /ApEinfo_revcolor="#bbbbbb"
     terminator      3627..3670
                     /label="T1"
                     /ApEinfo_fwdcolor="#bbbbbb"
                     /ApEinfo_revcolor="#bbbbbb"
ORIGIN
        1 GTAAAACGAC GGCCAGTCTT AAGCTCGGGC CCTGCAGCTC TAGAGCTCGA ATTCTACAGG
       61 TCACTAATAC CATCTAAGTA GTTGATTCAT AGTGACTGCA TATGTTGTGT TTTACAGTAT
      121 TATGTAGTCT GTTTTTTATG CAAAATCTAA TTTAATATAT TGATATTTAT ATCATTTTAC
      181 GTTTCTCGTT CAACTTTCTT GTACAAAGTG GGGGGATCCG GAGCCACGAA CTTCTCTCTG
      241 TTAAAGCAAG CAGGAGACGT GGAAGAAAAC CCCGGTCCTA TGGTGAGCAA GGGCGAGGAG
      301 CTGTTCACCG GGGTGGTGCC CATCCTGGTC GAGCTGGACG GCGACGTAAA CGGCCACAAG
      361 TTCAGCGTGT CCGGCGAGGG CGAGGGCGAT GCCACCTACG GCAAGCTGAC CCTGAAGTTC
      421 ATCTGCACCA CCGGCAAGCT GCCCGTGCCC TGGCCCACCC TCGTGACCAC CCTGACCTAC
      481 GGCGTGCAGT GCTTCAGCCG CTACCCCGAC CACATGAAGC AGCACGACTT CTTCAAGTCC
      541 GCCATGCCCG AAGGCTACGT CCAGGAGCGC ACCATCTTCT TCAAGGACGA CGGCAACTAC
      601 AAGACCCGCG CCGAGGTGAA GTTCGAGGGC GACACCCTGG TGAACCGCAT CGAGCTGAAG
      661 GGCATCGACT TCAAGGAGGA CGGCAACATC CTGGGGCACA AGCTGGAGTA CAACTACAAC
      721 AGCCACAACG TCTATATCAT GGCCGACAAG CAGAAGAACG GCATCAAGGT GAACTTCAAG
      781 ATCCGCCACA ACATCGAGGA CGGCAGCGTG CAGCTCGCCG ACCACTACCA GCAGAACACC
      841 CCCATCGGCG ACGGCCCCGT GCTGCTGCCC GACAACCACT ACCTGAGCAC CCAGTCCGCC
      901 CTGAGCAAAG ACCCCAACGA GAAGCGCGAT CACATGGTCC TGCTGGAGTT CGTGACCGCC
      961 GCCGGGATCA CTCTCGGCAT GGACGAGCTG TACAAGGGAG GAGGAAGATC TAAGCTGAAC
     1021 CCTCCTGATG AGAGTGGCCC CGGCTGCATG AGCTGCAAGT GTGTGCTCTC CTGAGGCGCG
     1081 CCTCTAGAAC TATAGTGAGT CGTATTACGT AGATCCAGAC ATGATAAGAT ACATTGATGA
     1141 GTTTGGACAA ACCACAACTA GAATGCAGTG AAAAAAATGC TTTATTTGTG AAATTTGTGA
     1201 TGCTATTGCT TTATTTGTAA CCATTATAAG CTGCAATAAA CAAGTTAACA ACAACAATTG
     1261 CATTCATTTT ATGTTTCAGG TTCAGGGGGA GGTGTGGGAG GTTTTTTCCA ACTTTATTAT
     1321 ACAAAGTTGG CATTATAAAA AAGCATTGCT TATCAATTTG TTGCAACGAA CAGGTCACTA
     1381 TCAGTCAAAA TAAAATCATT ATTTGGAGCT CCATGGTAGC GTTAACGCGG CCGCGATATC
     1441 CCCTATAGTG AGTCGTATTA CATGGTCATA GCTGTTTCCT GGCAGCTCTG GCCCGTGTCT
     1501 CAAAATCTCT GATGTTACAT TGCACAAGAT AAAAATATAT CATCATGAAC AATAAAACTG
     1561 TCTGCTTACA TAAACAGTAA TACAAGGGGT GTTATGAGCC ATATTCAACG GGAAACGTCG
     1621 AGGCCGCGAT TAAATTCCAA CATGGATGCT GATTTATATG GGTATAAATG GGCTCGCGAT
     1681 AATGTCGGGC AATCAGGTGC GACAATCTAT CGCTTGTATG GGAAGCCCGA TGCGCCAGAG
     1741 TTGTTTCTGA AACATGGCAA AGGTAGCGTT GCCAATGATG TTACAGATGA GATGGTCAGA
     1801 CTAAACTGGC TGACGGAATT TATGCCTCTT CCGACCATCA AGCATTTTAT CCGTACTCCT
     1861 GATGATGCAT GGTTACTCAC CACTGCGATC CCCGGAAAAA CAGCATTCCA GGTATTAGAA
     1921 GAATATCCTG ATTCAGGTGA AAATATTGTT GATGCGCTGG CAGTGTTCCT GCGCCGGTTG
     1981 CATTCGATTC CTGTTTGTAA TTGTCCTTTT AACAGCGATC GCGTATTTCG TCTCGCTCAG
     2041 GCGCAATCAC GAATGAATAA CGGTTTGGTT GATGCGAGTG ATTTTGATGA CGAGCGTAAT
     2101 GGCTGGCCTG TTGAACAAGT CTGGAAAGAA ATGCATAAAC TTTTGCCATT CTCACCGGAT
     2161 TCAGTCGTCA CTCATGGTGA TTTCTCACTT GATAACCTTA TTTTTGACGA GGGGAAATTA
     2221 ATAGGTTGTA TTGATGTTGG ACGAGTCGGA ATCGCAGACC GATACCAGGA TCTTGCCATC
     2281 CTATGGAACT GCCTCGGTGA GTTTTCTCCT TCATTACAGA AACGGCTTTT TCAAAAATAT
     2341 GGTATTGATA ATCCTGATAT GAATAAATTG CAGTTTCATT TGATGCTCGA TGAGTTTTTC
     2401 TAATCAGAAT TGGTTAATTG GTTGTAACAC TGGCAGAGCA TTACGCTGAC TTGACGGGAC
     2461 GGCGCAAGCT CATGACCAAA ATCCCTTAAC GTGAGTTACG CGTCGTTCCA CTGAGCGTCA
     2521 GACCCCGTAG AAAAGATCAA AGGATCTTCT TGAGATCCTT TTTTTCTGCG CGTAATCTGC
     2581 TGCTTGCAAA CAAAAAAACC ACCGCTACCA GCGGTGGTTT GTTTGCCGGA TCAAGAGCTA
     2641 CCAACTCTTT TTCCGAAGGT AACTGGCTTC AGCAGAGCGC AGATACCAAA TACTGTCCTT
     2701 CTAGTGTAGC CGTAGTTAGG CCACCACTTC AAGAACTCTG TAGCACCGCC TACATACCTC
     2761 GCTCTGCTAA TCCTGTTACC AGTGGCTGCT GCCAGTGGCG ATAAGTCGTG TCTTACCGGG
     2821 TTGGACTCAA GACGATAGTT ACCGGATAAG GCGCAGCGGT CGGGCTGAAC GGGGGGTTCG
     2881 TGCACACAGC CCAGCTTGGA GCGAACGACC TACACCGAAC TGAGATACCT ACAGCGTGAG
     2941 CATTGAGAAA GCGCCACGCT TCCCGAAGGG AGAAAGGCGG ACAGGTATCC GGTAAGCGGC
     3001 AGGGTCGGAA CAGGAGAGCG CACGAGGGAG CTTCCAGGGG GAAACGCCTG GTATCTTTAT
     3061 AGTCCTGTCG GGTTTCGCCA CCTCTGACTT GAGCGTCGAT TTTTGTGATG CTCGTCAGGG
     3121 GGGCGGAGCC TATGGAAAAA CGCCAGCAAC GCGGCCTTTT TACGGTTCCT GGCCTTTTGC
     3181 TGGCCTTTTG CTCACATGTT CTTTCCTGCG TTATCCCCTG ATTCTGTGGA TAACCGTATT
     3241 ACCGCCTTTG AGTGAGCTGA TACCGCTCGC CGCAGCCGAA CGACCGAGCG CAGCGAGTCA
     3301 GTGAGCGAGG AAGCGGAAGA GCGCCCAATA CGCAAACCGC CTCTCCCCGC GCGTTGGCCG
     3361 ATTCATTAAT GCAGCTGGCA CGACAGGTTT CCCGACTGGA AAGCGGGCAG TGAGCGCAAC
     3421 GCAATTAATA CGCGTACCGC TAGCCAGGAA GAGTTTGTAG AAACGCAAAA AGGCCATCCG
     3481 TCAGGATGGC CTTCTGCTTA GTTTGATGCC TGGCAGTTTA TGGCGGGCGT CCTGCCCGCC
     3541 ACCCTCCGGG CCGTTGCTTC ACAACGTTCA AATCCGCTCC CGGCGGATTT GTCCTACTCA
     3601 GGAGAGCGTT CACCGACAAA CAACAGATAA AACGAAAGGC CCAGTCTTCC GACTGAGCCT
     3661 TTCGTTTTAT TTGATGCCTG GCAGTTCCCT ACTCTCGCGT TAACGCTAGC ATGGATGTTT
     3721 TCCCAGTCAC GACGTT
//
