# Supplementary material for: Next-generation plasmids for transgenesis in zebrafish and beyond
Source: bioRxiv preprint, doi:10.1101/2022.12.13.520107, version 2 (2022-12-21)
Supplement: Supplemental Data File 1 [file 520107_file03.zip › Kemmler et al. Vector Maps GenBank v2/p3E/459. p3E-2A-nlsEGFPpA.gbk]

LOCUS       459._p3E-2A-nlsEGFPpA      3733 bp    DNA     circular UNA 12-MAR-2008
DEFINITION  
ACCESSION   
VERSION     
COMMENT     
FEATURES             Location/Qualifiers
     primer          1..16
                     /label="M13F"
                     /ApEinfo_fwdcolor="#777777"
                     /ApEinfo_revcolor="#777777"
     misc_recomb     55..211
                     /label="attR2"
                     /ApEinfo_fwdcolor="#49a0ff"
                     /ApEinfo_revcolor="#49a0ff"
     Region          214..279
                     /region_type="Peptide"
                     /label="PTV1-2A peptide"
                     /ApEinfo_fwdcolor="#004fff"
                     /ApEinfo_revcolor="cyan"
     misc_structure  280..306
                     /label="nls"
                     /ApEinfo_fwdcolor="#ff0000"
                     /ApEinfo_revcolor="#ff0000"
     CDS             352..1068
                     /label="EGFP"
                     /ApEinfo_fwdcolor="#00ff00"
                     /ApEinfo_revcolor="#00ff00"
     polyA_signal    1109..1304
                     /label="SV40 late polyA (from pCS2+)"
                     /ApEinfo_fwdcolor="#ffff7f"
                     /ApEinfo_revcolor="#ffff7f"
     misc_recomb     1306..1401
                     /label="attL3"
                     /ApEinfo_fwdcolor="#5370ff"
                     /ApEinfo_revcolor="#5370ff"
     promoter        complement(1435..1454)
                     /label="T7"
                     /ApEinfo_fwdcolor="#777777"
                     /ApEinfo_revcolor="#777777"
     primer          complement(1458..1478)
                     /label="M13R"
                     /ApEinfo_fwdcolor="#777777"
                     /ApEinfo_revcolor="#777777"
     CDS             1591..2400
                     /label="kanR"
                     /ApEinfo_fwdcolor="#ff7f3f"
                     /ApEinfo_revcolor="#ff7f3f"
     rep_origin      2521..3194
                     /label="pUC ori"
                     /ApEinfo_fwdcolor="#999999"
                     /ApEinfo_revcolor="#999999"
     terminator      3465..3492
                     /label="T2"
                     /ApEinfo_fwdcolor="#bbbbbb"
                     /ApEinfo_revcolor="#bbbbbb"
     terminator      3624..3667
                     /label="T1"
                     /ApEinfo_fwdcolor="#bbbbbb"
                     /ApEinfo_revcolor="#bbbbbb"
ORIGIN
        1 GTAAAACGAC GGCCAGTCTT AAGCTCGGGC CCTGCAGCTC TAGAGCTCGA ATTCTACAGG
       61 TCACTAATAC CATCTAAGTA GTTGATTCAT AGTGACTGCA TATGTTGTGT TTTACAGTAT
      121 TATGTAGTCT GTTTTTTATG CAAAATCTAA TTTAATATAT TGATATTTAT ATCATTTTAC
      181 GTTTCTCGTT CAACTTTCTT GTACAAAGTG GGGGGATCCG GAGCCACGAA CTTCTCTCTG
      241 TTAAAGCAAG CAGGAGACGT GGAAGAAAAC CCCGGTCCTA TGGCTCCAAA GAAGAAGCGT
      301 AAGGTAAATC GATCGAATTC AAGGCCTCTC GAGCCTCTAG AAGGTGGCGG AATGGTGAGC
      361 AAGGGCGAGG AGCTGTTCAC CGGGGTGGTG CCCATCCTGG TCGAGCTGGA CGGCGACGTA
      421 AACGGCCACA AGTTCAGCGT GTCCGGCGAG GGCGAGGGCG ATGCCACCTA CGGCAAGCTG
      481 ACCCTGAAGT TCATCTGCAC CACCGGCAAG CTGCCCGTGC CCTGGCCCAC CCTCGTGACC
      541 ACCCTGACCT ACGGCGTGCA GTGCTTCAGC CGCTACCCCG ACCACATGAA GCAGCACGAC
      601 TTCTTCAAGT CCGCCATGCC CGAAGGCTAC GTCCAGGAGC GCACCATCTT CTTCAAGGAC
      661 GACGGCAACT ACAAGACCCG CGCCGAGGTG AAGTTCGAGG GCGACACCCT GGTGAACCGC
      721 ATCGAGCTGA AGGGCATCGA CTTCAAGGAG GACGGCAACA TCCTGGGGCA CAAGCTGGAG
      781 TACAACTACA ACAGCCACAA CGTCTATATC ATGGCCGACA AGCAGAAGAA CGGCATCAAG
      841 GTGAACTTCA AGATCCGCCA CAACATCGAG GACGGCAGCG TGCAGCTCGC CGACCACTAC
      901 CAGCAGAACA CCCCCATCGG CGACGGCCCC GTGCTGCTGC CCGACAACCA CTACCTGAGC
      961 ACCCAGTCCG CCCTGAGCAA AGACCCCAAC GAGAAGCGCG ATCACATGGT CCTGCTGGAG
     1021 TTCGTGACCG CCGCCGGGAT CACTCTCGGC ATGGACGAGC TGTACAAGTA AGGCGCGCCT
     1081 CTAGAACTAT AGTGAGTCGT ATTACGTAGA TCCAGACATG ATAAGATACA TTGATGAGTT
     1141 TGGACAAACC ACAACTAGAA TGCAGTGAAA AAAATGCTTT ATTTGTGAAA TTTGTGATGC
     1201 TATTGCTTTA TTTGTAACCA TTATAAGCTG CAATAAACAA GTTAACAACA ACAATTGCAT
     1261 TCATTTTATG TTTCAGGTTC AGGGGGAGGT GTGGGAGGTT TTTTCCAACT TTATTATACA
     1321 AAGTTGGCAT TATAAAAAAG CATTGCTTAT CAATTTGTTG CAACGAACAG GTCACTATCA
     1381 GTCAAAATAA AATCATTATT TGGAGCTCCA TGGTAGCGTT AACGCGGCCG CGATATCCCC
     1441 TATAGTGAGT CGTATTACAT GGTCATAGCT GTTTCCTGGC AGCTCTGGCC CGTGTCTCAA
     1501 AATCTCTGAT GTTACATTGC ACAAGATAAA AATATATCAT CATGAACAAT AAAACTGTCT
     1561 GCTTACATAA ACAGTAATAC AAGGGGTGTT ATGAGCCATA TTCAACGGGA AACGTCGAGG
     1621 CCGCGATTAA ATTCCAACAT GGATGCTGAT TTATATGGGT ATAAATGGGC TCGCGATAAT
     1681 GTCGGGCAAT CAGGTGCGAC AATCTATCGC TTGTATGGGA AGCCCGATGC GCCAGAGTTG
     1741 TTTCTGAAAC ATGGCAAAGG TAGCGTTGCC AATGATGTTA CAGATGAGAT GGTCAGACTA
     1801 AACTGGCTGA CGGAATTTAT GCCTCTTCCG ACCATCAAGC ATTTTATCCG TACTCCTGAT
     1861 GATGCATGGT TACTCACCAC TGCGATCCCC GGAAAAACAG CATTCCAGGT ATTAGAAGAA
     1921 TATCCTGATT CAGGTGAAAA TATTGTTGAT GCGCTGGCAG TGTTCCTGCG CCGGTTGCAT
     1981 TCGATTCCTG TTTGTAATTG TCCTTTTAAC AGCGATCGCG TATTTCGTCT CGCTCAGGCG
     2041 CAATCACGAA TGAATAACGG TTTGGTTGAT GCGAGTGATT TTGATGACGA GCGTAATGGC
     2101 TGGCCTGTTG AACAAGTCTG GAAAGAAATG CATAAACTTT TGCCATTCTC ACCGGATTCA
     2161 GTCGTCACTC ATGGTGATTT CTCACTTGAT AACCTTATTT TTGACGAGGG GAAATTAATA
     2221 GGTTGTATTG ATGTTGGACG AGTCGGAATC GCAGACCGAT ACCAGGATCT TGCCATCCTA
     2281 TGGAACTGCC TCGGTGAGTT TTCTCCTTCA TTACAGAAAC GGCTTTTTCA AAAATATGGT
     2341 ATTGATAATC CTGATATGAA TAAATTGCAG TTTCATTTGA TGCTCGATGA GTTTTTCTAA
     2401 TCAGAATTGG TTAATTGGTT GTAACACTGG CAGAGCATTA CGCTGACTTG ACGGGACGGC
     2461 GCAAGCTCAT GACCAAAATC CCTTAACGTG AGTTACGCGT CGTTCCACTG AGCGTCAGAC
     2521 CCCGTAGAAA AGATCAAAGG ATCTTCTTGA GATCCTTTTT TTCTGCGCGT AATCTGCTGC
     2581 TTGCAAACAA AAAAACCACC GCTACCAGCG GTGGTTTGTT TGCCGGATCA AGAGCTACCA
     2641 ACTCTTTTTC CGAAGGTAAC TGGCTTCAGC AGAGCGCAGA TACCAAATAC TGTCCTTCTA
     2701 GTGTAGCCGT AGTTAGGCCA CCACTTCAAG AACTCTGTAG CACCGCCTAC ATACCTCGCT
     2761 CTGCTAATCC TGTTACCAGT GGCTGCTGCC AGTGGCGATA AGTCGTGTCT TACCGGGTTG
     2821 GACTCAAGAC GATAGTTACC GGATAAGGCG CAGCGGTCGG GCTGAACGGG GGGTTCGTGC
     2881 ACACAGCCCA GCTTGGAGCG AACGACCTAC ACCGAACTGA GATACCTACA GCGTGAGCAT
     2941 TGAGAAAGCG CCACGCTTCC CGAAGGGAGA AAGGCGGACA GGTATCCGGT AAGCGGCAGG
     3001 GTCGGAACAG GAGAGCGCAC GAGGGAGCTT CCAGGGGGAA ACGCCTGGTA TCTTTATAGT
     3061 CCTGTCGGGT TTCGCCACCT CTGACTTGAG CGTCGATTTT TGTGATGCTC GTCAGGGGGG
     3121 CGGAGCCTAT GGAAAAACGC CAGCAACGCG GCCTTTTTAC GGTTCCTGGC CTTTTGCTGG
     3181 CCTTTTGCTC ACATGTTCTT TCCTGCGTTA TCCCCTGATT CTGTGGATAA CCGTATTACC
     3241 GCCTTTGAGT GAGCTGATAC CGCTCGCCGC AGCCGAACGA CCGAGCGCAG CGAGTCAGTG
     3301 AGCGAGGAAG CGGAAGAGCG CCCAATACGC AAACCGCCTC TCCCCGCGCG TTGGCCGATT
     3361 CATTAATGCA GCTGGCACGA CAGGTTTCCC GACTGGAAAG CGGGCAGTGA GCGCAACGCA
     3421 ATTAATACGC GTACCGCTAG CCAGGAAGAG TTTGTAGAAA CGCAAAAAGG CCATCCGTCA
     3481 GGATGGCCTT CTGCTTAGTT TGATGCCTGG CAGTTTATGG CGGGCGTCCT GCCCGCCACC
     3541 CTCCGGGCCG TTGCTTCACA ACGTTCAAAT CCGCTCCCGG CGGATTTGTC CTACTCAGGA
     3601 GAGCGTTCAC CGACAAACAA CAGATAAAAC GAAAGGCCCA GTCTTCCGAC TGAGCCTTTC
     3661 GTTTTATTTG ATGCCTGGCA GTTCCCTACT CTCGCGTTAA CGCTAGCATG GATGTTTTCC
     3721 CAGTCACGAC GTT
//
