# Supplementary material for: Next-generation plasmids for transgenesis in zebrafish and beyond
Source: bioRxiv preprint, doi:10.1101/2022.12.13.520107, version 2 (2022-12-21)
Supplement: Supplemental Data File 1 [file 520107_file03.zip › Kemmler et al. Vector Maps GenBank v2/p3E/460. p3E-2A-mcherrypA.gbk]

LOCUS       460._p3E-2A-mcherrypA      3652 bp    DNA     circular UNA 09-APR-2010
DEFINITION  .
ACCESSION   
VERSION     
SOURCE      . (unknown)
  ORGANISM  .
            .
COMMENT     
FEATURES             Location/Qualifiers
     primer          1..16
                     /label="M13F"
                     /ApEinfo_fwdcolor="#777777"
                     /ApEinfo_revcolor="#777777"
     misc_recomb     55..211
                     /label="attR2"
                     /ApEinfo_fwdcolor="#49a0ff"
                     /ApEinfo_revcolor="#49a0ff"
     Region          214..279
                     /region_type="Peptide"
                     /label="PTV1-2A peptide"
                     /ApEinfo_fwdcolor="#004fff"
                     /ApEinfo_revcolor="cyan"
     CDS             280..987
                     /label="mCherry (Svoboda)"
                     /ApEinfo_fwdcolor="#ee0100"
                     /ApEinfo_revcolor="#ee0100"
     polyA_signal    1028..1223
                     /label="SV40 late polyA (from pCS2+)"
                     /ApEinfo_fwdcolor="#ffff7f"
                     /ApEinfo_revcolor="#ffff7f"
     misc_recomb     1225..1320
                     /label="attL3"
                     /ApEinfo_fwdcolor="#5370ff"
                     /ApEinfo_revcolor="#5370ff"
     promoter        complement(1354..1373)
                     /label="T7"
                     /ApEinfo_fwdcolor="#777777"
                     /ApEinfo_revcolor="#777777"
     primer          complement(1377..1397)
                     /label="M13R"
                     /ApEinfo_fwdcolor="#777777"
                     /ApEinfo_revcolor="#777777"
     CDS             1510..2319
                     /label="kanR"
                     /ApEinfo_fwdcolor="#ff7f3f"
                     /ApEinfo_revcolor="#ff7f3f"
     rep_origin      2440..3113
                     /label="pUC ori"
                     /ApEinfo_fwdcolor="#999999"
                     /ApEinfo_revcolor="#999999"
     terminator      3384..3411
                     /label="T2"
                     /ApEinfo_fwdcolor="#bbbbbb"
                     /ApEinfo_revcolor="#bbbbbb"
     terminator      3543..3586
                     /label="T1"
                     /ApEinfo_fwdcolor="#bbbbbb"
                     /ApEinfo_revcolor="#bbbbbb"
ORIGIN
        1 GTAAAACGAC GGCCAGTCTT AAGCTCGGGC CCTGCAGCTC TAGAGCTCGA ATTCTACAGG
       61 TCACTAATAC CATCTAAGTA GTTGATTCAT AGTGACTGCA TATGTTGTGT TTTACAGTAT
      121 TATGTAGTCT GTTTTTTATG CAAAATCTAA TTTAATATAT TGATATTTAT ATCATTTTAC
      181 GTTTCTCGTT CAACTTTCTT GTACAAAGTG GGGGGATCCG GAGCCACGAA CTTCTCTCTG
      241 TTAAAGCAAG CAGGAGACGT GGAAGAAAAC CCCGGTCCTA TGGTGAGCAA GGGCGAGGAC
      301 GACAACATGG CCATCATCAA GGAGTTCATG CGCTTCAAGG TGCACATGGA GGGCTCCGTG
      361 AACGGCCACG AGTTCGAGAT CGAGGGCGAG GGCGAGGGCC GCCCCTACGA GGGCACCCAG
      421 ACCGCCAAGC TGAAGGTGAC CAAGGGCGGC CCCCTGCCCT TCGCCTGGGA CATCCTGTCC
      481 CCTCAGTTCA TGTACGGCTC CAAGGCCTAC GTGAAGCACC CCGCCGACAT CCCCGACTAC
      541 TTGAAGCTGT CCTTCCCCGA GGGCTTCAAG TGGGAGCGCG TGATGAACTT CGAGGACGGC
      601 GGCGTGGTGA CCGTGACCCA GGACTCCTCC CTGCAGGACG GCGAGTTCAT CTACAAGGTG
      661 AAGCTGCGCG GCACCAACTT CCCCTCCGAC GGCCCCGTAA TGCAGAAGAA GACCATGGGC
      721 TGGGAGGCCT CCTCCGAGCG GATGTACCCC GAGGACGGCG CCCTGAAGGG CGAGATCAAG
      781 CAGAGGCTGA AGCTGAAGGA CGGCGGCCAC TACGACGCCG AGGTCAAGAC CACCTACAAG
      841 GCCAAGAAGC CCGTGCAGCT GCCCGGCGCC TACAACGTCA ACATCAAGCT GGACATCACC
      901 TCCCACAACG AGGACTACAC CATCGTGGAA CAGTACGAGC GCGCCGAGGG CCGCCACTCC
      961 ACCGGCGGCA TGGACGAGCT GTACAAGTAA GGCGGTCCTC TAGAACTATA GTGAGTCGTA
     1021 TTACGTAGAT CCAGACATGA TAAGATACAT TGATGAGTTT GGACAAACCA CAACTAGAAT
     1081 GCAGTGAAAA AAATGCTTTA TTTGTGAAAT TTGTGATGCT ATTGCTTTAT TTGTAACCAT
     1141 TATAAGCTGC AATAAACAAG TTAACAACAA CAATTGCATT CATTTTATGT TTCAGGTTCA
     1201 GGGGGAGGTG TGGGAGGTTT TTTCCAACTT TATTATACAA AGTTGGCATT ATAAAAAAGC
     1261 ATTGCTTATC AATTTGTTGC AACGAACAGG TCACTATCAG TCAAAATAAA ATCATTATTT
     1321 GGAGCTCCAT GGTAGCGTTA ACGCGGCCGC GATATCCCCT ATAGTGAGTC GTATTACATG
     1381 GTCATAGCTG TTTCCTGGCA GCTCTGGCCC GTGTCTCAAA ATCTCTGATG TTACATTGCA
     1441 CAAGATAAAA ATATATCATC ATGAACAATA AAACTGTCTG CTTACATAAA CAGTAATACA
     1501 AGGGGTGTTA TGAGCCATAT TCAACGGGAA ACGTCGAGGC CGCGATTAAA TTCCAACATG
     1561 GATGCTGATT TATATGGGTA TAAATGGGCT CGCGATAATG TCGGGCAATC AGGTGCGACA
     1621 ATCTATCGCT TGTATGGGAA GCCCGATGCG CCAGAGTTGT TTCTGAAACA TGGCAAAGGT
     1681 AGCGTTGCCA ATGATGTTAC AGATGAGATG GTCAGACTAA ACTGGCTGAC GGAATTTATG
     1741 CCTCTTCCGA CCATCAAGCA TTTTATCCGT ACTCCTGATG ATGCATGGTT ACTCACCACT
     1801 GCGATCCCCG GAAAAACAGC ATTCCAGGTA TTAGAAGAAT ATCCTGATTC AGGTGAAAAT
     1861 ATTGTTGATG CGCTGGCAGT GTTCCTGCGC CGGTTGCATT CGATTCCTGT TTGTAATTGT
     1921 CCTTTTAACA GCGATCGCGT ATTTCGTCTC GCTCAGGCGC AATCACGAAT GAATAACGGT
     1981 TTGGTTGATG CGAGTGATTT TGATGACGAG CGTAATGGCT GGCCTGTTGA ACAAGTCTGG
     2041 AAAGAAATGC ATAAACTTTT GCCATTCTCA CCGGATTCAG TCGTCACTCA TGGTGATTTC
     2101 TCACTTGATA ACCTTATTTT TGACGAGGGG AAATTAATAG GTTGTATTGA TGTTGGACGA
     2161 GTCGGAATCG CAGACCGATA CCAGGATCTT GCCATCCTAT GGAACTGCCT CGGTGAGTTT
     2221 TCTCCTTCAT TACAGAAACG GCTTTTTCAA AAATATGGTA TTGATAATCC TGATATGAAT
     2281 AAATTGCAGT TTCATTTGAT GCTCGATGAG TTTTTCTAAT CAGAATTGGT TAATTGGTTG
     2341 TAACACTGGC AGAGCATTAC GCTGACTTGA CGGGACGGCG CAAGCTCATG ACCAAAATCC
     2401 CTTAACGTGA GTTACGCGTC GTTCCACTGA GCGTCAGACC CCGTAGAAAA GATCAAAGGA
     2461 TCTTCTTGAG ATCCTTTTTT TCTGCGCGTA ATCTGCTGCT TGCAAACAAA AAAACCACCG
     2521 CTACCAGCGG TGGTTTGTTT GCCGGATCAA GAGCTACCAA CTCTTTTTCC GAAGGTAACT
     2581 GGCTTCAGCA GAGCGCAGAT ACCAAATACT GTCCTTCTAG TGTAGCCGTA GTTAGGCCAC
     2641 CACTTCAAGA ACTCTGTAGC ACCGCCTACA TACCTCGCTC TGCTAATCCT GTTACCAGTG
     2701 GCTGCTGCCA GTGGCGATAA GTCGTGTCTT ACCGGGTTGG ACTCAAGACG ATAGTTACCG
     2761 GATAAGGCGC AGCGGTCGGG CTGAACGGGG GGTTCGTGCA CACAGCCCAG CTTGGAGCGA
     2821 ACGACCTACA CCGAACTGAG ATACCTACAG CGTGAGCATT GAGAAAGCGC CACGCTTCCC
     2881 GAAGGGAGAA AGGCGGACAG GTATCCGGTA AGCGGCAGGG TCGGAACAGG AGAGCGCACG
     2941 AGGGAGCTTC CAGGGGGAAA CGCCTGGTAT CTTTATAGTC CTGTCGGGTT TCGCCACCTC
     3001 TGACTTGAGC GTCGATTTTT GTGATGCTCG TCAGGGGGGC GGAGCCTATG GAAAAACGCC
     3061 AGCAACGCGG CCTTTTTACG GTTCCTGGCC TTTTGCTGGC CTTTTGCTCA CATGTTCTTT
     3121 CCTGCGTTAT CCCCTGATTC TGTGGATAAC CGTATTACCG CCTTTGAGTG AGCTGATACC
     3181 GCTCGCCGCA GCCGAACGAC CGAGCGCAGC GAGTCAGTGA GCGAGGAAGC GGAAGAGCGC
     3241 CCAATACGCA AACCGCCTCT CCCCGCGCGT TGGCCGATTC ATTAATGCAG CTGGCACGAC
     3301 AGGTTTCCCG ACTGGAAAGC GGGCAGTGAG CGCAACGCAA TTAATACGCG TACCGCTAGC
     3361 CAGGAAGAGT TTGTAGAAAC GCAAAAAGGC CATCCGTCAG GATGGCCTTC TGCTTAGTTT
     3421 GATGCCTGGC AGTTTATGGC GGGCGTCCTG CCCGCCACCC TCCGGGCCGT TGCTTCACAA
     3481 CGTTCAAATC CGCTCCCGGC GGATTTGTCC TACTCAGGAG AGCGTTCACC GACAAACAAC
     3541 AGATAAAACG AAAGGCCCAG TCTTCCGACT GAGCCTTTCG TTTTATTTGA TGCCTGGCAG
     3601 TTCCCTACTC TCGCGTTAAC GCTAGCATGG ATGTTTTCCC AGTCACGACG TT
//
