# Supplementary material for: Next-generation plasmids for transgenesis in zebrafish and beyond
Source: bioRxiv preprint, doi:10.1101/2022.12.13.520107, version 2 (2022-12-21)
Supplement: Supplemental Data File 1 [file 520107_file03.zip › Kemmler et al. Vector Maps GenBank v2/p3E/612. p3E-2A-mCherryCAAXpA.gbk]

LOCUS       612._p3E-2A-mCherryCAAXpA      3712 bp    DNA     circular UNA 11-MAR-2008
DEFINITION  
ACCESSION   
VERSION     
COMMENT     
FEATURES             Location/Qualifiers
     primer          1..16
                     /label="M13F"
                     /ApEinfo_fwdcolor="#777777"
                     /ApEinfo_revcolor="#777777"
     misc_recomb     55..211
                     /label="attR2"
                     /ApEinfo_fwdcolor="#49a0ff"
                     /ApEinfo_revcolor="#49a0ff"
     Region          214..279
                     /region_type="Peptide"
                     /label="PTV1-2A peptide"
                     /ApEinfo_fwdcolor="#004fff"
                     /ApEinfo_revcolor="cyan"
     CDS             280..987
                     /label="EGFP"
                     /ApEinfo_fwdcolor="#00ff00"
                     /ApEinfo_revcolor="#00ff00"
                     /label="mCherry"
     misc_structure  988..1050
                     /label="CAAX box from Harvey ras"
                     /ApEinfo_fwdcolor="#ff0000"
                     /ApEinfo_revcolor="#ff0000"
                     /label="CAAX"
     polyA_signal    1088..1283
                     /label="SV40 late polyA (from pCS2+)"
                     /ApEinfo_fwdcolor="#ffff7f"
                     /ApEinfo_revcolor="#ffff7f"
     misc_recomb     1285..1380
                     /label="attL3"
                     /ApEinfo_fwdcolor="#5370ff"
                     /ApEinfo_revcolor="#5370ff"
     promoter        complement(1414..1433)
                     /label="T7"
                     /ApEinfo_fwdcolor="#777777"
                     /ApEinfo_revcolor="#777777"
     primer          complement(1437..1457)
                     /label="M13R"
                     /ApEinfo_fwdcolor="#777777"
                     /ApEinfo_revcolor="#777777"
     CDS             1570..2379
                     /label="kanR"
                     /ApEinfo_fwdcolor="#ff7f3f"
                     /ApEinfo_revcolor="#ff7f3f"
     rep_origin      2500..3173
                     /label="pUC ori"
                     /ApEinfo_fwdcolor="#999999"
                     /ApEinfo_revcolor="#999999"
     terminator      3444..3471
                     /label="T2"
                     /ApEinfo_fwdcolor="#bbbbbb"
                     /ApEinfo_revcolor="#bbbbbb"
     terminator      3603..3646
                     /label="T1"
                     /ApEinfo_fwdcolor="#bbbbbb"
                     /ApEinfo_revcolor="#bbbbbb"
ORIGIN
        1 GTAAAACGAC GGCCAGTCTT AAGCTCGGGC CCTGCAGCTC TAGAGCTCGA ATTCTACAGG
       61 TCACTAATAC CATCTAAGTA GTTGATTCAT AGTGACTGCA TATGTTGTGT TTTACAGTAT
      121 TATGTAGTCT GTTTTTTATG CAAAATCTAA TTTAATATAT TGATATTTAT ATCATTTTAC
      181 GTTTCTCGTT CAACTTTCTT GTACAAAGTG GGGGGATCCG GAGCCACGAA CTTCTCTCTG
      241 TTAAAGCAAG CAGGAGACGT GGAAGAAAAC CCCGGTCCTA TGGTGAGCAA GGGCGAGGAC
      301 GACAACATGG CCATCATCAA GGAGTTCATG CGCTTCAAGG TGCACATGGA GGGCTCCGTG
      361 AACGGCCACG AGTTCGAGAT CGAGGGCGAG GGCGAGGGCC GCCCCTACGA GGGCACCCAG
      421 ACCGCCAAGC TGAAGGTGAC CAAGGGCGGC CCCCTGCCCT TCGCCTGGGA CATCCTGTCC
      481 CCTCAGTTCA TGTACGGCTC CAAGGCCTAC GTGAAGCACC CCGCCGACAT CCCCGACTAC
      541 TTGAAGCTGT CCTTCCCCGA GGGCTTCAAG TGGGAGCGCG TGATGAACTT CGAGGACGGC
      601 GGCGTGGTGA CCGTGACCCA GGACTCCTCC CTGCAGGACG GCGAGTTCAT CTACAAGGTG
      661 AAGCTGCGCG GCACCAACTT CCCCTCCGAC GGCCCCGTAA TGCAGAAGAA GACCATGGGC
      721 TGGGAGGCCT CCTCCGAGCG GATGTACCCC GAGGACGGCG CCCTGAAGGG CGAGATCAAG
      781 CAGAGGCTGA AGCTGAAGGA CGGCGGCCAC TACGACGCCG AGGTCAAGAC CACCTACAAG
      841 GCCAAGAAGC CCGTGCAGCT GCCCGGCGCC TACAACGTCA ACATCAAGCT GGACATCACC
      901 TCCCACAACG AGGACTACAC CATCGTGGAA CAGTACGAGC GCGCCGAGGG CCGCCACTCC
      961 ACCGGCGGCA TGGACGAGCT GTACAAGAAG CTGAACCCTC CTGATGAGAG TGGCCCCGGC
     1021 TGCATGAGCT GCAAGTGTGT GCTCTCCTGA GGCGCGCCTC TAGAACTATA GTGAGTCGTA
     1081 TTACGTAGAT CCAGACATGA TAAGATACAT TGATGAGTTT GGACAAACCA CAACTAGAAT
     1141 GCAGTGAAAA AAATGCTTTA TTTGTGAAAT TTGTGATGCT ATTGCTTTAT TTGTAACCAT
     1201 TATAAGCTGC AATAAACAAG TTAACAACAA CAATTGCATT CATTTTATGT TTCAGGTTCA
     1261 GGGGGAGGTG TGGGAGGTTT TTTCCAACTT TATTATACAA AGTTGGCATT ATAAAAAAGC
     1321 ATTGCTTATC AATTTGTTGC AACGAACAGG TCACTATCAG TCAAAATAAA ATCATTATTT
     1381 GGAGCTCCAT GGTAGCGTTA ACGCGGCCGC GATATCCCCT ATAGTGAGTC GTATTACATG
     1441 GTCATAGCTG TTTCCTGGCA GCTCTGGCCC GTGTCTCAAA ATCTCTGATG TTACATTGCA
     1501 CAAGATAAAA ATATATCATC ATGAACAATA AAACTGTCTG CTTACATAAA CAGTAATACA
     1561 AGGGGTGTTA TGAGCCATAT TCAACGGGAA ACGTCGAGGC CGCGATTAAA TTCCAACATG
     1621 GATGCTGATT TATATGGGTA TAAATGGGCT CGCGATAATG TCGGGCAATC AGGTGCGACA
     1681 ATCTATCGCT TGTATGGGAA GCCCGATGCG CCAGAGTTGT TTCTGAAACA TGGCAAAGGT
     1741 AGCGTTGCCA ATGATGTTAC AGATGAGATG GTCAGACTAA ACTGGCTGAC GGAATTTATG
     1801 CCTCTTCCGA CCATCAAGCA TTTTATCCGT ACTCCTGATG ATGCATGGTT ACTCACCACT
     1861 GCGATCCCCG GAAAAACAGC ATTCCAGGTA TTAGAAGAAT ATCCTGATTC AGGTGAAAAT
     1921 ATTGTTGATG CGCTGGCAGT GTTCCTGCGC CGGTTGCATT CGATTCCTGT TTGTAATTGT
     1981 CCTTTTAACA GCGATCGCGT ATTTCGTCTC GCTCAGGCGC AATCACGAAT GAATAACGGT
     2041 TTGGTTGATG CGAGTGATTT TGATGACGAG CGTAATGGCT GGCCTGTTGA ACAAGTCTGG
     2101 AAAGAAATGC ATAAACTTTT GCCATTCTCA CCGGATTCAG TCGTCACTCA TGGTGATTTC
     2161 TCACTTGATA ACCTTATTTT TGACGAGGGG AAATTAATAG GTTGTATTGA TGTTGGACGA
     2221 GTCGGAATCG CAGACCGATA CCAGGATCTT GCCATCCTAT GGAACTGCCT CGGTGAGTTT
     2281 TCTCCTTCAT TACAGAAACG GCTTTTTCAA AAATATGGTA TTGATAATCC TGATATGAAT
     2341 AAATTGCAGT TTCATTTGAT GCTCGATGAG TTTTTCTAAT CAGAATTGGT TAATTGGTTG
     2401 TAACACTGGC AGAGCATTAC GCTGACTTGA CGGGACGGCG CAAGCTCATG ACCAAAATCC
     2461 CTTAACGTGA GTTACGCGTC GTTCCACTGA GCGTCAGACC CCGTAGAAAA GATCAAAGGA
     2521 TCTTCTTGAG ATCCTTTTTT TCTGCGCGTA ATCTGCTGCT TGCAAACAAA AAAACCACCG
     2581 CTACCAGCGG TGGTTTGTTT GCCGGATCAA GAGCTACCAA CTCTTTTTCC GAAGGTAACT
     2641 GGCTTCAGCA GAGCGCAGAT ACCAAATACT GTCCTTCTAG TGTAGCCGTA GTTAGGCCAC
     2701 CACTTCAAGA ACTCTGTAGC ACCGCCTACA TACCTCGCTC TGCTAATCCT GTTACCAGTG
     2761 GCTGCTGCCA GTGGCGATAA GTCGTGTCTT ACCGGGTTGG ACTCAAGACG ATAGTTACCG
     2821 GATAAGGCGC AGCGGTCGGG CTGAACGGGG GGTTCGTGCA CACAGCCCAG CTTGGAGCGA
     2881 ACGACCTACA CCGAACTGAG ATACCTACAG CGTGAGCATT GAGAAAGCGC CACGCTTCCC
     2941 GAAGGGAGAA AGGCGGACAG GTATCCGGTA AGCGGCAGGG TCGGAACAGG AGAGCGCACG
     3001 AGGGAGCTTC CAGGGGGAAA CGCCTGGTAT CTTTATAGTC CTGTCGGGTT TCGCCACCTC
     3061 TGACTTGAGC GTCGATTTTT GTGATGCTCG TCAGGGGGGC GGAGCCTATG GAAAAACGCC
     3121 AGCAACGCGG CCTTTTTACG GTTCCTGGCC TTTTGCTGGC CTTTTGCTCA CATGTTCTTT
     3181 CCTGCGTTAT CCCCTGATTC TGTGGATAAC CGTATTACCG CCTTTGAGTG AGCTGATACC
     3241 GCTCGCCGCA GCCGAACGAC CGAGCGCAGC GAGTCAGTGA GCGAGGAAGC GGAAGAGCGC
     3301 CCAATACGCA AACCGCCTCT CCCCGCGCGT TGGCCGATTC ATTAATGCAG CTGGCACGAC
     3361 AGGTTTCCCG ACTGGAAAGC GGGCAGTGAG CGCAACGCAA TTAATACGCG TACCGCTAGC
     3421 CAGGAAGAGT TTGTAGAAAC GCAAAAAGGC CATCCGTCAG GATGGCCTTC TGCTTAGTTT
     3481 GATGCCTGGC AGTTTATGGC GGGCGTCCTG CCCGCCACCC TCCGGGCCGT TGCTTCACAA
     3541 CGTTCAAATC CGCTCCCGGC GGATTTGTCC TACTCAGGAG AGCGTTCACC GACAAACAAC
     3601 AGATAAAACG AAAGGCCCAG TCTTCCGACT GAGCCTTTCG TTTTATTTGA TGCCTGGCAG
     3661 TTCCCTACTC TCGCGTTAAC GCTAGCATGG ATGTTTTCCC AGTCACGACG TT
//
