# Supplementary material for: Next-generation plasmids for transgenesis in zebrafish and beyond
Source: bioRxiv preprint, doi:10.1101/2022.12.13.520107, version 2 (2022-12-21)
Supplement: Supplemental Data File 1 [file 520107_file03.zip › Kemmler et al. Vector Maps GenBank v2/p3E/766. p3E-2A-nlsmCherrypA.gbk]

LOCUS       766._p3E-2A-nlsmCherrypA      3678 bp    DNA     circular UNA 16-JAN-2013
DEFINITION  .
ACCESSION   
VERSION     
SOURCE      . (unknown)
  ORGANISM  .
            .
COMMENT     Insert from /Users/chienlab/Desktop/p3E-2A-mCherryCAAXpA.ape 13 to
            1105
            Backbone from /Users/chienlab/Desktop/220. pDONR P2R-P3.gb 2889 to
            733
FEATURES             Location/Qualifiers
     primer          1..16
                     /label="M13F"
                     /ApEinfo_fwdcolor="#777777"
                     /ApEinfo_revcolor="#777777"
     misc_recomb     55..211
                     /label="attR2"
                     /ApEinfo_fwdcolor="#49a0ff"
                     /ApEinfo_revcolor="#49a0ff"
     Region          214..279
                     /region_type="Peptide"
                     /label="PTV1-2A peptide"
                     /ApEinfo_fwdcolor="#004fff"
                     /ApEinfo_revcolor="cyan"
     misc_structure  280..306
                     /label="nls"
                     /ApEinfo_fwdcolor="#ff6666"
                     /ApEinfo_revcolor="#ff6666"
     CDS             307..1014
                     /label="mCherry (Svoboda)"
                     /ApEinfo_fwdcolor="#dc143c"
                     /ApEinfo_revcolor="#dc143c"
     polyA_signal    1055..1250
                     /label="SV40 late polyA (from pCS2+)"
                     /ApEinfo_fwdcolor="#ffff7f"
                     /ApEinfo_revcolor="#ffff7f"
     misc_recomb     1251..1346
                     /label="attL3"
                     /ApEinfo_fwdcolor="#5370ff"
                     /ApEinfo_revcolor="#5370ff"
     promoter        complement(1380..1399)
                     /label="T7"
                     /ApEinfo_fwdcolor="#777777"
                     /ApEinfo_revcolor="#777777"
     primer          complement(1403..1423)
                     /label="M13R"
                     /ApEinfo_fwdcolor="#777777"
                     /ApEinfo_revcolor="#777777"
     CDS             1536..2345
                     /label="kanR"
                     /ApEinfo_fwdcolor="#ff7f3f"
                     /ApEinfo_revcolor="#ff7f3f"
     rep_origin      2466..3139
                     /label="pUC ori"
                     /ApEinfo_fwdcolor="#999999"
                     /ApEinfo_revcolor="#999999"
     terminator      3410..3437
                     /label="T2"
                     /ApEinfo_fwdcolor="#bbbbbb"
                     /ApEinfo_revcolor="#bbbbbb"
     terminator      3569..3612
                     /label="T1"
                     /ApEinfo_fwdcolor="#bbbbbb"
                     /ApEinfo_revcolor="#bbbbbb"
ORIGIN
        1 GTAAAACGAC GGCCAGTCTT AAGCTCGGGC CCTGCAGCTC TAGAGCTCGA ATTCTACAGG
       61 TCACTAATAC CATCTAAGTA GTTGATTCAT AGTGACTGCA TATGTTGTGT TTTACAGTAT
      121 TATGTAGTCT GTTTTTTATG CAAAATCTAA TTTAATATAT TGATATTTAT ATCATTTTAC
      181 GTTTCTCGTT CAACTTTCTT GTACAAAGTG GGGGGATCCG GAGCCACGAA CTTCTCTCTG
      241 TTAAAGCAAG CAGGAGACGT GGAAGAAAAC CCCGGTCCTA TGGCTCCAAA GAAGAAGCGT
      301 AAGGTAATGG TGAGCAAGGG CGAGGAGGAC AACATGGCCA TCATCAAGGA GTTCATGCGC
      361 TTCAAGGTGC ACATGGAGGG CTCCGTGAAC GGCCACGAGT TCGAGATCGA GGGCGAGGGC
      421 GAGGGCCGCC CCTACGAGGG CACCCAGACC GCCAAGCTGA AGGTGACCAA GGGCGGCCCC
      481 CTGCCCTTCG CCTGGGACAT CCTGTCCCCT CAGTTCATGT ACGGCTCCAA GGCCTACGTG
      541 AAGCACCCCG CCGACATCCC CGACTACTTG AAGCTGTCCT TCCCCGAGGG CTTCAAGTGG
      601 GAGCGCGTGA TGAACTTCGA GGACGGCGGC GTGGTGACCG TGACCCAGGA CTCCTCCCTG
      661 CAGGACGGCG AGTTCATCTA CAAGGTGAAG CTGCGCGGCA CCAACTTCCC CTCCGACGGC
      721 CCCGTAATGC AGAAGAAGAC CATGGGCTGG GAGGCCTCCT CCGAGCGGAT GTACCCCGAG
      781 GACGGCGCCC TGAAGGGCGA GATCAAGCAG AGGCTGAAGC TGAAGGACGG CGGCCACTAC
      841 GACGCCGAGG TCAAGACCAC CTACAAGGCC AAGAAGCCCG TGCAGCTGCC CGGCGCCTAC
      901 AACGTCAACA TCAAGCTGGA CATCACCTCC CACAACGAGG ACTACACCAT CGTGGAACAG
      961 TACGAGCGCG CCGAGGGCCG CCACTCCACC GGCGGCATGG ACGAGCTGTA CAAGTAAGGC
     1021 GCGCCTCTAG AACTATAGTG AGTCGTATTA CGTAGATCCA GACATGATAA GATACATTGA
     1081 TGAGTTTGGA CAAACCACAA CTAGAATGCA GTGAAAAAAA TGCTTTATTT GTGAAATTTG
     1141 TGATGCTATT GCTTTATTTG TAACCATTAT AAGCTGCAAT AAACAAGTTA ACAACAACAA
     1201 TTGCATTCAT TTTATGTTTC AGGTTCAGGG GGAGGTGTGG GAGGTTTTTT CAACTTTATT
     1261 ATACAAAGTT GGCATTATAA AAAAGCATTG CTTATCAATT TGTTGCAACG AACAGGTCAC
     1321 TATCAGTCAA AATAAAATCA TTATTTGGAG CTCCATGGTA GCGTTAACGC GGCCGCGATA
     1381 TCCCCTATAG TGAGTCGTAT TACATGGTCA TAGCTGTTTC CTGGCAGCTC TGGCCCGTGT
     1441 CTCAAAATCT CTGATGTTAC ATTGCACAAG ATAAAAATAT ATCATCATGA ACAATAAAAC
     1501 TGTCTGCTTA CATAAACAGT AATACAAGGG GTGTTATGAG CCATATTCAA CGGGAAACGT
     1561 CGAGGCCGCG ATTAAATTCC AACATGGATG CTGATTTATA TGGGTATAAA TGGGCTCGCG
     1621 ATAATGTCGG GCAATCAGGT GCGACAATCT ATCGCTTGTA TGGGAAGCCC GATGCGCCAG
     1681 AGTTGTTTCT GAAACATGGC AAAGGTAGCG TTGCCAATGA TGTTACAGAT GAGATGGTCA
     1741 GACTAAACTG GCTGACGGAA TTTATGCCTC TTCCGACCAT CAAGCATTTT ATCCGTACTC
     1801 CTGATGATGC ATGGTTACTC ACCACTGCGA TCCCCGGAAA AACAGCATTC CAGGTATTAG
     1861 AAGAATATCC TGATTCAGGT GAAAATATTG TTGATGCGCT GGCAGTGTTC CTGCGCCGGT
     1921 TGCATTCGAT TCCTGTTTGT AATTGTCCTT TTAACAGCGA TCGCGTATTT CGTCTCGCTC
     1981 AGGCGCAATC ACGAATGAAT AACGGTTTGG TTGATGCGAG TGATTTTGAT GACGAGCGTA
     2041 ATGGCTGGCC TGTTGAACAA GTCTGGAAAG AAATGCATAA ACTTTTGCCA TTCTCACCGG
     2101 ATTCAGTCGT CACTCATGGT GATTTCTCAC TTGATAACCT TATTTTTGAC GAGGGGAAAT
     2161 TAATAGGTTG TATTGATGTT GGACGAGTCG GAATCGCAGA CCGATACCAG GATCTTGCCA
     2221 TCCTATGGAA CTGCCTCGGT GAGTTTTCTC CTTCATTACA GAAACGGCTT TTTCAAAAAT
     2281 ATGGTATTGA TAATCCTGAT ATGAATAAAT TGCAGTTTCA TTTGATGCTC GATGAGTTTT
     2341 TCTAATCAGA ATTGGTTAAT TGGTTGTAAC ACTGGCAGAG CATTACGCTG ACTTGACGGG
     2401 ACGGCGCAAG CTCATGACCA AAATCCCTTA ACGTGAGTTA CGCGTCGTTC CACTGAGCGT
     2461 CAGACCCCGT AGAAAAGATC AAAGGATCTT CTTGAGATCC TTTTTTTCTG CGCGTAATCT
     2521 GCTGCTTGCA AACAAAAAAA CCACCGCTAC CAGCGGTGGT TTGTTTGCCG GATCAAGAGC
     2581 TACCAACTCT TTTTCCGAAG GTAACTGGCT TCAGCAGAGC GCAGATACCA AATACTGTCC
     2641 TTCTAGTGTA GCCGTAGTTA GGCCACCACT TCAAGAACTC TGTAGCACCG CCTACATACC
     2701 TCGCTCTGCT AATCCTGTTA CCAGTGGCTG CTGCCAGTGG CGATAAGTCG TGTCTTACCG
     2761 GGTTGGACTC AAGACGATAG TTACCGGATA AGGCGCAGCG GTCGGGCTGA ACGGGGGGTT
     2821 CGTGCACACA GCCCAGCTTG GAGCGAACGA CCTACACCGA ACTGAGATAC CTACAGCGTG
     2881 AGCATTGAGA AAGCGCCACG CTTCCCGAAG GGAGAAAGGC GGACAGGTAT CCGGTAAGCG
     2941 GCAGGGTCGG AACAGGAGAG CGCACGAGGG AGCTTCCAGG GGGAAACGCC TGGTATCTTT
     3001 ATAGTCCTGT CGGGTTTCGC CACCTCTGAC TTGAGCGTCG ATTTTTGTGA TGCTCGTCAG
     3061 GGGGGCGGAG CCTATGGAAA AACGCCAGCA ACGCGGCCTT TTTACGGTTC CTGGCCTTTT
     3121 GCTGGCCTTT TGCTCACATG TTCTTTCCTG CGTTATCCCC TGATTCTGTG GATAACCGTA
     3181 TTACCGCCTT TGAGTGAGCT GATACCGCTC GCCGCAGCCG AACGACCGAG CGCAGCGAGT
     3241 CAGTGAGCGA GGAAGCGGAA GAGCGCCCAA TACGCAAACC GCCTCTCCCC GCGCGTTGGC
     3301 CGATTCATTA ATGCAGCTGG CACGACAGGT TTCCCGACTG GAAAGCGGGC AGTGAGCGCA
     3361 ACGCAATTAA TACGCGTACC GCTAGCCAGG AAGAGTTTGT AGAAACGCAA AAAGGCCATC
     3421 CGTCAGGATG GCCTTCTGCT TAGTTTGATG CCTGGCAGTT TATGGCGGGC GTCCTGCCCG
     3481 CCACCCTCCG GGCCGTTGCT TCACAACGTT CAAATCCGCT CCCGGCGGAT TTGTCCTACT
     3541 CAGGAGAGCG TTCACCGACA AACAACAGAT AAAACGAAAG GCCCAGTCTT CCGACTGAGC
     3601 CTTTCGTTTT ATTTGATGCC TGGCAGTTCC CTACTCTCGC GTTAACGCTA GCATGGATGT
     3661 TTTCCCAGTC ACGACGTT
//
