# Supplementary material for: Next-generation plasmids for transgenesis in zebrafish and beyond
Source: bioRxiv preprint, doi:10.1101/2022.12.13.520107, version 2 (2022-12-21)
Supplement: Supplemental Data File 1 [file 520107_file03.zip › Kemmler et al. Vector Maps GenBank v2/p3E/791._p3E-2A-pCS2.gbk]

LOCUS       791._p3E-2A-pCS2      3009 bp    DNA     circular SYN 03-JUL-2013
SOURCE      synthetic DNA construct (unknown)
  ORGANISM  synthetic DNA construct
            synthetic DNA construct
REFERENCE   1  (bases 1 to 3009)
  AUTHORS   .
  TITLE     Direct Submission
  JOURNAL   Exported Dec 9, 2022 from SnapGene Viewer 6.1.2 to Vector NTI(R) 
            format
            https://www.snapgene.com
COMMENT     VNTDATE|666576000|
FEATURES             Location/Qualifiers
     primer          1..16
                     /label="M13F"
     misc_recomb     28..184
                     /label="attR2"
     Region          187..252
                     /region_type="Peptide"
                     /label="PTV-1 2A peptide"
     misc_structure  255..310
                     /label="MCS from pCS2FA"
     polyA_signal    334..531
                     /label="SV40 late polyA (from pCS2+)"
     misc_recomb     587..682
                     /label="attL3"
     promoter        complement(711..730)
                     /label="T7"
     primer          complement(734..754)
                     /label="M13R"
     CDS             867..1676
                     /label="kanR"
     rep_origin      1797..2470
                     /label="pUC ori"
     terminator      2741..2768
                     /label="T2"
     terminator      2900..2943
                     /label="T1"
ORIGIN
        1 GTAAAACGAC GGCCAGTCTT AAAATTCTAC AGGTCACTAA TACCATCTAA GTAGTTGGTT
       61 CATAGTGACT GCATATGTTG TGTTTTACAG TATTATGTAG TCTGTTTTTT ATGCAAAATC
      121 TAATTTAATA TATTGATATT TATATCATTT TACGTTTCTC GTTCAACTTT CTTGTACAAA
      181 GTGGGGGGAT CTGGAGCCAC GAACTTCTCT CTGTTAAAGC AAGCAGGAGA CGTGGAAGAA
      241 AACCCCGGTC CTAGGGATCC CATCGATTCG AATTCAAGGC CTCTCGAGCC TCTAGTGGCG
      301 CGCCTCTAGA ACTATAGTGA GTCGTATTAC GTAGATCCAG ACATGATAAG ATACATTGAT
      361 GAGTTTGGAC AAACCACAAC TAGAATGCAG TGAAAAAAAT GCTTTATTTG TGAAATTTGT
      421 GATGCTATTG CTTTATTTGT AACCATTATA AGCTGCAATA AACAAGTTAA CAACAACAAT
      481 TGCATTCATT TTATGTTTCA GGTTCAGGGG GAGGTGTGGG AGGTTTTTTA ATTCGCGGCC
      541 GCGGCGCCAA TGCATTGGGC CCGGTACCGA TCCACCGGAT CTTGACCAAC TTTATTATAC
      601 AAAGTTGGCA TTATAAAAAA GCATTGCTTA TCAATTTGTT GCAACGAACA GGTCACTATC
      661 AGTCAAAATA AAATCATTAT TTGGAGCTCC ATGGTAGCGT TAACGCGGCC ATCCCCTATA
      721 GTGAGTCGTA TTACATGGTC ATAGCTGTTT CCTGGCAGCT CTGGCCCGTG TCTCAAAATC
      781 TCTGATGTTA CATTGCACAA GATAAAAATA TATCATCATG AACAATAAAA CTGTCTGCTT
      841 ACATAAACAG TAATACAAGG GGTGTTATGA GCCATATTCA ACGGGAAACG TCGAGGCCGC
      901 GATTAAATTC CAACATGGAT GCTGATTTAT ATGGGTATAA ATGGGCTCGC GATAATGTCG
      961 GGCAATCAGG TGCGACAATC TATCGCTTGT ATGGGAAGCC CGATGCGCCA GAGTTGTTTC
     1021 TGAAACATGG CAAAGGTAGC GTTGCCAATG ATGTTACAGA TGAGATGGTC AGACTAAACT
     1081 GGCTGACGGA ATTTATGCCT CTTCCGACCA TCAAGCATTT TATCCGTACT CCTGATGATG
     1141 CATGGTTACT CACCACTGCG ATCCCCGGAA AAACAGCATT CCAGGTATTA GAAGAATATC
     1201 CTGATTCAGG TGAAAATATT GTTGATGCGC TGGCAGTGTT CCTGCGCCGG TTGCATTCGA
     1261 TTCCTGTTTG TAATTGTCCT TTTAACAGCG ATCGCGTATT TCGTCTCGCT CAGGCGCAAT
     1321 CACGAATGAA TAACGGTTTG GTTGATGCGA GTGATTTTGA TGACGAGCGT AATGGCTGGC
     1381 CTGTTGAACA AGTCTGGAAA GAAATGCATA AACTTTTGCC ATTCTCACCG GATTCAGTCG
     1441 TCACTCATGG TGATTTCTCA CTTGATAACC TTATTTTTGA CGAGGGGAAA TTAATAGGTT
     1501 GTATTGATGT TGGACGAGTC GGAATCGCAG ACCGATACCA GGATCTTGCC ATCCTATGGA
     1561 ACTGCCTCGG TGAGTTTTCT CCTTCATTAC AGAAACGGCT TTTTCAAAAA TATGGTATTG
     1621 ATAATCCTGA TATGAATAAA TTGCAGTTTC ATTTGATGCT CGATGAGTTT TTCTAATCAG
     1681 AATTGGTTAA TTGGTTGTAA CACTGGCAGA GCATTACGCT GACTTGACGG GACGGCGCAA
     1741 GCTCATGACC AAAATCCCTT AACGTGAGTT ACGCGTCGTT CCACTGAGCG TCAGACCCCG
     1801 TAGAAAAGAT CAAAGGATCT TCTTGAGATC CTTTTTTTCT GCGCGTAATC TGCTGCTTGC
     1861 AAACAAAAAA ACCACCGCTA CCAGCGGTGG TTTGTTTGCC GGATCAAGAG CTACCAACTC
     1921 TTTTTCCGAA GGTAACTGGC TTCAGCAGAG CGCAGATACC AAATACTGTC CTTCTAGTGT
     1981 AGCCGTAGTT AGGCCACCAC TTCAAGAACT CTGTAGCACC GCCTACATAC CTCGCTCTGC
     2041 TAATCCTGTT ACCAGTGGCT GCTGCCAGTG GCGATAAGTC GTGTCTTACC GGGTTGGACT
     2101 CAAGACGATA GTTACCGGAT AAGGCGCAGC GGTCGGGCTG AACGGGGGGT TCGTGCACAC
     2161 AGCCCAGCTT GGAGCGAACG ACCTACACCG AACTGAGATA CCTACAGCGT GAGCATTGAG
     2221 AAAGCGCCAC GCTTCCCGAA GGGAGAAAGG CGGACAGGTA TCCGGTAAGC GGCAGGGTCG
     2281 GAACAGGAGA GCGCACGAGG GAGCTTCCAG GGGGAAACGC CTGGTATCTT TATAGTCCTG
     2341 TCGGGTTTCG CCACCTCTGA CTTGAGCGTC GATTTTTGTG ATGCTCGTCA GGGGGGCGGA
     2401 GCCTATGGAA AAACGCCAGC AACGCGGCCT TTTTACGGTT CCTGGCCTTT TGCTGGCCTT
     2461 TTGCTCACAT GTTCTTTCCT GCGTTATCCC CTGATTCTGT GGATAACCGT ATTACCGCCT
     2521 TTGAGTGAGC TGATACCGCT CGCCGCAGCC GAACGACCGA GCGCAGCGAG TCAGTGAGCG
     2581 AGGAAGCGGA AGAGCGCCCA ATACGCAAAC CGCCTCTCCC CGCGCGTTGG CCGATTCATT
     2641 AATGCAGCTG GCACGACAGG TTTCCCGACT GGAAAGCGGG CAGTGAGCGC AACGCAATTA
     2701 ATACGCGTAC CGCTAGCCAG GAAGAGTTTG TAGAAACGCA AAAAGGCCAT CCGTCAGGAT
     2761 GGCCTTCTGC TTAGTTTGAT GCCTGGCAGT TTATGGCGGG CGTCCTGCCC GCCACCCTCC
     2821 GGGCCGTTGC TTCACAACGT TCAAATCCGC TCCCGGCGGA TTTGTCCTAC TCAGGAGAGC
     2881 GTTCACCGAC AAACAACAGA TAAAACGAAA GGCCCAGTCT TCCGACTGAG CCTTTCGTTT
     2941 TATTTGATGC CTGGCAGTTC CCTACTCTCG CGTTAACGCT AGCATGGATG TTTTCCCAGT
     3001 CACGACGTT
//
