# Supplementary material for: Next-generation plasmids for transgenesis in zebrafish and beyond
Source: bioRxiv preprint, doi:10.1101/2022.12.13.520107, version 2 (2022-12-21)
Supplement: Supplemental Data File 1 [file 520107_file03.zip › Kemmler et al. Vector Maps GenBank v2/p3E/p3E-ubb polyA.gbk]

LOCUS       p3E-ubb_polyA      3284 bp    DNA     circular UNA 6-JAN-2004
DEFINITION  Complementary copy of _pDONR™P2R-P3.
COMMENT     This file is created by Vector NTI
            http://www.invitrogen.com/
FEATURES             Location/Qualifiers
     primer          1..16
                     /label="M13F"
     misc_recomb     complement(88..211)
                     /label="attR2"
     CDS             258..260
                     /cds_type="ORF"
                     /label="ubi STOP codon"
     primer          258..281
                     /label="ubi 3' UTR fw1"
     3'UTR           258..437
                     /label="ubi 3' UTR"
     misc_feature    438..755
                     /feature_type="Genomic Region"
                     /label="ubi 3' locus"
     primer          complement(731..755)
                     /label="ubi 3' UTR rv1"
     misc_recomb     complement(857..952)
                     /label="attL3"
     promoter        complement(992..1008)
                     /invitrogen="2370000"
                     /vntifkey="30"
                     /label="T7 promoter"
     primer          complement(1009..1029)
                     /label="M13R"
     CDS             1142..1951
                     /invitrogen="1210000"
                     /vntifkey="4"
                     /label="Kan(R)"
     CDS             2072..2745
                     /label="pUC ORI"
     terminator      3016..3043
                     /invitrogen="2590000"
                     /vntifkey="43"
                     /label="rrnB T2 transcription terminator"
     terminator      3175..3218
                     /invitrogen="2580000"
                     /vntifkey="43"
                     /label="rrnB T1 transcription terminator"
ORIGIN
        1 GTAAAACGAC GGCCAGTCTT AAGCTCGGGC CCTGCAGCTC TAGAGCTCGA ATTCTACAGG
       61 TCACTAATAC CATCTAAGTA GTTGATTCAT AGTGACTGCA TATGTTGTGT TTTACAGTAT
      121 TATGTAGTCT GTTTTTTATG CAAAATCTAA TTTAATATAT TGATATTTAT ATCATTTTAC
      181 GTTTCTCGTT CAACTTTCTT GTACAAAGTG GGCGGCCGCT CTAGAACTAG TGGATCTTCT
      241 AGAAAGATTG AGTAAGGTAG AACCGACAGT CTTAGGGATG GACATTAAAT TCTCAGTATC
      301 CCCTGCTTAT GCACTCACCA CTTTTTCCCA TTATTTTATT CATATTGTGT TGCTAAATCC
      361 AACTACATTC GTATTACCAT GTTCTTTTAT TAGTTTTTTT TTATCTCAGC TGTCAAAATA
      421 AAAGCATTGA AATACAACAT TGTTCTATTT TTCATTGTGG TTTTGCATGC CCGGTAAATA
      481 AAAAAACAAG GTAATGAAAA TAAGATGCGA AATGAGAAGT ATCTCATTAT GCTGTAAGAA
      541 GCATAATTAG AATATGCAAG TAGCTTTCCA AATTTTAGGT GTCTTGTCTT TCTGGGCTTT
      601 TAAAGTGTTT ATTCATGTAT ATTTATAGAT GGGAATTTTT CTGCTTACTG CTTTAAAATG
      661 TTATAGCAGC TGCTGAACTT TGGTGGTTCT CTTTATTGTG TTGTATGAAC ACAGAAAATG
      721 GCTAAAAATC GCTAACACTT GATGGCAATG AATTCATCTT GCTGAAAAAC TCGAGCCATC
      781 CGGAAGATCC CCCGGGCTGC AGGAATTCGA TATCAAGCTT ATCGATACCG TCGACCTCGA
      841 GGGGGGGCCC GGTACCCAAC TTTATTATAC AAAGTTGGCA TTATAAAAAA GCATTGCTTA
      901 TCAATTTGTT GCAACGAACA GGTCACTATC AGTCAAAATA AAATCATTAT TTGGAGCTCC
      961 ATGGTAGCGT TAACGCGGCC GCGATATCCC CTATAGTGAG TCGTATTACA TGGTCATAGC
     1021 TGTTTCCTGG CAGCTCTGGC CCGTGTCTCA AAATCTCTGA TGTTACATTG CACAAGATAA
     1081 AAATATATCA TCATGAACAA TAAAACTGTC TGCTTACATA AACAGTAATA CAAGGGGTGT
     1141 TATGAGCCAT ATTCAACGGG AAACGTCGAG GCCGCGATTA AATTCCAACA TGGATGCTGA
     1201 TTTATATGGG TATAAATGGG CTCGCGATAA TGTCGGGCAA TCAGGTGCGA CAATCTATCG
     1261 CTTGTATGGG AAGCCCGATG CGCCAGAGTT GTTTCTGAAA CATGGCAAAG GTAGCGTTGC
     1321 CAATGATGTT ACAGATGAGA TGGTCAGACT AAACTGGCTG ACGGAATTTA TGCCTCTTCC
     1381 GACCATCAAG CATTTTATCC GTACTCCTGA TGATGCATGG TTACTCACCA CTGCGATCCC
     1441 CGGAAAAACA GCATTCCAGG TATTAGAAGA ATATCCTGAT TCAGGTGAAA ATATTGTTGA
     1501 TGCGCTGGCA GTGTTCCTGC GCCGGTTGCA TTCGATTCCT GTTTGTAATT GTCCTTTTAA
     1561 CAGCGATCGC GTATTTCGTC TCGCTCAGGC GCAATCACGA ATGAATAACG GTTTGGTTGA
     1621 TGCGAGTGAT TTTGATGACG AGCGTAATGG CTGGCCTGTT GAACAAGTCT GGAAAGAAAT
     1681 GCATAAACTT TTGCCATTCT CACCGGATTC AGTCGTCACT CATGGTGATT TCTCACTTGA
     1741 TAACCTTATT TTTGACGAGG GGAAATTAAT AGGTTGTATT GATGTTGGAC GAGTCGGAAT
     1801 CGCAGACCGA TACCAGGATC TTGCCATCCT ATGGAACTGC CTCGGTGAGT TTTCTCCTTC
     1861 ATTACAGAAA CGGCTTTTTC AAAAATATGG TATTGATAAT CCTGATATGA ATAAATTGCA
     1921 GTTTCATTTG ATGCTCGATG AGTTTTTCTA ATCAGAATTG GTTAATTGGT TGTAACACTG
     1981 GCAGAGCATT ACGCTGACTT GACGGGACGG CGCAAGCTCA TGACCAAAAT CCCTTAACGT
     2041 GAGTTACGCG TCGTTCCACT GAGCGTCAGA CCCCGTAGAA AAGATCAAAG GATCTTCTTG
     2101 AGATCCTTTT TTTCTGCGCG TAATCTGCTG CTTGCAAACA AAAAAACCAC CGCTACCAGC
     2161 GGTGGTTTGT TTGCCGGATC AAGAGCTACC AACTCTTTTT CCGAAGGTAA CTGGCTTCAG
     2221 CAGAGCGCAG ATACCAAATA CTGTCCTTCT AGTGTAGCCG TAGTTAGGCC ACCACTTCAA
     2281 GAACTCTGTA GCACCGCCTA CATACCTCGC TCTGCTAATC CTGTTACCAG TGGCTGCTGC
     2341 CAGTGGCGAT AAGTCGTGTC TTACCGGGTT GGACTCAAGA CGATAGTTAC CGGATAAGGC
     2401 GCAGCGGTCG GGCTGAACGG GGGGTTCGTG CACACAGCCC AGCTTGGAGC GAACGACCTA
     2461 CACCGAACTG AGATACCTAC AGCGTGAGCA TTGAGAAAGC GCCACGCTTC CCGAAGGGAG
     2521 AAAGGCGGAC AGGTATCCGG TAAGCGGCAG GGTCGGAACA GGAGAGCGCA CGAGGGAGCT
     2581 TCCAGGGGGA AACGCCTGGT ATCTTTATAG TCCTGTCGGG TTTCGCCACC TCTGACTTGA
     2641 GCGTCGATTT TTGTGATGCT CGTCAGGGGG GCGGAGCCTA TGGAAAAACG CCAGCAACGC
     2701 GGCCTTTTTA CGGTTCCTGG CCTTTTGCTG GCCTTTTGCT CACATGTTCT TTCCTGCGTT
     2761 ATCCCCTGAT TCTGTGGATA ACCGTATTAC CGCCTTTGAG TGAGCTGATA CCGCTCGCCG
     2821 CAGCCGAACG ACCGAGCGCA GCGAGTCAGT GAGCGAGGAA GCGGAAGAGC GCCCAATACG
     2881 CAAACCGCCT CTCCCCGCGC GTTGGCCGAT TCATTAATGC AGCTGGCACG ACAGGTTTCC
     2941 CGACTGGAAA GCGGGCAGTG AGCGCAACGC AATTAATACG CGTACCGCTA GCCAGGAAGA
     3001 GTTTGTAGAA ACGCAAAAAG GCCATCCGTC AGGATGGCCT TCTGCTTAGT TTGATGCCTG
     3061 GCAGTTTATG GCGGGCGTCC TGCCCGCCAC CCTCCGGGCC GTTGCTTCAC AACGTTCAAA
     3121 TCCGCTCCCG GCGGATTTGT CCTACTCAGG AGAGCGTTCA CCGACAAACA ACAGATAAAA
     3181 CGAAAGGCCC AGTCTTCCGA CTGAGCCTTT CGTTTTATTT GATGCCTGGC AGTTCCCTAC
     3241 TCTCGCGTTA ACGCTAGCAT GGATGTTTTC CCAGTCACGA CGTT
//
