# Supplementary material for: Next-generation plasmids for transgenesis in zebrafish and beyond
Source: bioRxiv preprint, doi:10.1101/2022.12.13.520107, version 2 (2022-12-21)
Supplement: Supplemental Data File 1 [file 520107_file03.zip › Kemmler et al. Vector Maps GenBank v2/p3E/pAF018_2A-Cerulean-CAAXpA.gbk]

LOCUS       pAF018_2A-Cerulean-CAAX      3817 bp    DNA     circular UNA 21-Nov-2013
DEFINITION  
FEATURES             Location/Qualifiers
     primer          1..17
                     /label="M13 -20 fwd"
     misc_recomb     55..211
                     /label="attR2"
     Region          214..276
                     /region_type="Peptide"
                     /label="2A"
     CDS             289..1005
                     /label="Cerulean"
     misc_structure  1006..1077
                     /label="CAAX"
     promoter        complement(1114..1132)
                     /label="T7"
     polyA_signal    1137..1332
                     /label="SV40 polyA"
     misc_recomb     1390..1485
                     /label="attL3"
     promoter        complement(1523..1541)
                     /label="T7"
     primer          complement(1542..1560)
                     /label="M13 rev"
     CDS             1675..2484
                     /label="KanR"
     CDS             2615..3234
                     /label="pBR322 ori"
ORIGIN
        1 GTAAAACGAC GGCCAGTCTT AAGCTCGGGC CCTGCAGCTC TAGAGCTCGA ATTCTACAGG
       61 TCACTAATAC CATCTAAGTA GTTGATTCAT AGTGACTGCA TATGTTGTGT TTTACAGTAT
      121 TATGTAGTCT GTTTTTTATG CAAAATCTAA TTTAATATAT TGATATTTAT ATCATTTTAC
      181 GTTTCTCGTT CAACTTTCTT GTACAAAGTG GGGGGATCTG GAGCCACGAA CTTCTCTCTG
      241 TTAAAGCAAG CAGGAGACGT GGAAGAAAAC CCCGGTCCTA GGgatcccAT GGTGAGCAAG
      301 GGCGAGGAGC TGTTCACCGG GGTGGTGCCC ATCCTGGTCG AGCTGGACGG CGACGTAAAC
      361 GGCCACAAGT TCAGCGTGTC CGGCGAGGGC GAGGGCGATG CCACCTACGG CAAGCTGACC
      421 CTGAAGTTCA TCTGCACCAC CGGCAAGCTG CCCGTGCCCT GGCCCACCCT CGTGACCACC
      481 CTGACCTGGG GCGTGCAGTG CTTCGCCCGC TACCCCGACC ACATGAAGCA GCACGACTTC
      541 TTCAAGTCCG CCATGCCCGA AGGCTACGTC CAGGAGCGCA CCATCTTCTT CAAGGACGAC
      601 GGCAACTACA AGACCCGCGC CGAGGTGAAG TTCGAGGGCG ACACCCTGGT GAACCGCATC
      661 GAGCTGAAGG GCATCGACTT CAAGGAGGAC GGCAACATCC TGGGGCACAA GCTGGAGTAC
      721 AACGCCATCA GCGACAACGT CTATATCACC GCCGACAAGC AGAAGAACGG CATCAAGGCC
      781 AACTTCAAGA TCCGCCACAA CATCGAGGAC GGCAGCGTGC AGCTCGCCGA CCACTACCAG
      841 CAGAACACCC CCATCGGCGA CGGCCCCGTG CTGCTGCCCG ACAACCACTA CCTGAGCACC
      901 CAGTCCAAGC TGAGCAAAGA CCCCAACGAG AAGCGCGATC ACATGGTCCT GCTGGAGTTC
      961 GTGACCGCCG CCGGGATCAC TCTCGGCATG GACGAGCTGT ACAAGGGGCG CGCCAAGCTG
     1021 AACCCTCCTG ATGAGAGTGG CCCCGGCTGC ATGAGCTGCA AGTGTGTGCT CTCCTGAgaa
     1081 ttCAAGGCCT CTCGAGCCTC TAGATTCTGC AGCCCTATAG TGAGTCGTAT TACGTAGATC
     1141 CAGACATGAT AAGATACATT GATGAGTTTG GACAAACCAC AACTAGAATG CAGTGAAAAA
     1201 AATGCTTTAT TTGTGAAATT TGTGATGCTA TTGCTTTATT TGTAACCATT ATAAGCTGCA
     1261 ATAAACAAGT TAACAACAAC AATTGCATTC ATTTTATGTT TCAGGTTCAG GGGGAGGTGT
     1321 GGGAGGTTTT TTAATTCGCG GCCGCGGCGC CAATGCATTG GGCCCGGTAC CGATCCACCG
     1381 GATCTTGACC AACTTTATTA TACAAAGTTG GCATTATAAA AAAGCATTGC TTATCAATTT
     1441 GTTGCAACGA ACAGGTCACT ATCAGTCAAA ATAAAATCAT TATTTGGAGC TCCATGGTAG
     1501 CGTTAACGCG GCCGCGATAT CCCCTATAGT GAGTCGTATT ACATGGTCAT AGCTGTTTCC
     1561 TGGCAGCTCT GGCCCGTGTC TCAAAATCTC TGATGTTACA TTGCACAAGA TAAAAATATA
     1621 TCATCATGAA CAATAAAACT GTCTGCTTAC ATAAACAGTA ATACAAGGGG TGTTATGAGC
     1681 CATATTCAAC GGGAAACGTC GAGGCCGCGA TTAAATTCCA ACATGGATGC TGATTTATAT
     1741 GGGTATAAAT GGGCTCGCGA TAATGTCGGG CAATCAGGTG CGACAATCTA TCGCTTGTAT
     1801 GGGAAGCCCG ATGCGCCAGA GTTGTTTCTG AAACATGGCA AAGGTAGCGT TGCCAATGAT
     1861 GTTACAGATG AGATGGTCAG ACTAAACTGG CTGACGGAAT TTATGCCTCT TCCGACCATC
     1921 AAGCATTTTA TCCGTACTCC TGATGATGCA TGGTTACTCA CCACTGCGAT CCCCGGAAAA
     1981 ACAGCATTCC AGGTATTAGA AGAATATCCT GATTCAGGTG AAAATATTGT TGATGCGCTG
     2041 GCAGTGTTCC TGCGCCGGTT GCATTCGATT CCTGTTTGTA ATTGTCCTTT TAACAGCGAT
     2101 CGCGTATTTC GTCTCGCTCA GGCGCAATCA CGAATGAATA ACGGTTTGGT TGATGCGAGT
     2161 GATTTTGATG ACGAGCGTAA TGGCTGGCCT GTTGAACAAG TCTGGAAAGA AATGCATAAA
     2221 CTTTTGCCAT TCTCACCGGA TTCAGTCGTC ACTCATGGTG ATTTCTCACT TGATAACCTT
     2281 ATTTTTGACG AGGGGAAATT AATAGGTTGT ATTGATGTTG GACGAGTCGG AATCGCAGAC
     2341 CGATACCAGG ATCTTGCCAT CCTATGGAAC TGCCTCGGTG AGTTTTCTCC TTCATTACAG
     2401 AAACGGCTTT TTCAAAAATA TGGTATTGAT AATCCTGATA TGAATAAATT GCAGTTTCAT
     2461 TTGATGCTCG ATGAGTTTTT CTAATCAGAA TTGGTTAATT GGTTGTAACA CTGGCAGAGC
     2521 ATTACGCTGA CTTGACGGGA CGGCGCAAGC TCATGACCAA AATCCCTTAA CGTGAGTTAC
     2581 GCGTCGTTCC ACTGAGCGTC AGACCCCGTA GAAAAGATCA AAGGATCTTC TTGAGATCCT
     2641 TTTTTTCTGC GCGTAATCTG CTGCTTGCAA ACAAAAAAAC CACCGCTACC AGCGGTGGTT
     2701 TGTTTGCCGG ATCAAGAGCT ACCAACTCTT TTTCCGAAGG TAACTGGCTT CAGCAGAGCG
     2761 CAGATACCAA ATACTGTCCT TCTAGTGTAG CCGTAGTTAG GCCACCACTT CAAGAACTCT
     2821 GTAGCACCGC CTACATACCT CGCTCTGCTA ATCCTGTTAC CAGTGGCTGC TGCCAGTGGC
     2881 GATAAGTCGT GTCTTACCGG GTTGGACTCA AGACGATAGT TACCGGATAA GGCGCAGCGG
     2941 TCGGGCTGAA CGGGGGGTTC GTGCACACAG CCCAGCTTGG AGCGAACGAC CTACACCGAA
     3001 CTGAGATACC TACAGCGTGA GCATTGAGAA AGCGCCACGC TTCCCGAAGG GAGAAAGGCG
     3061 GACAGGTATC CGGTAAGCGG CAGGGTCGGA ACAGGAGAGC GCACGAGGGA GCTTCCAGGG
     3121 GGAAACGCCT GGTATCTTTA TAGTCCTGTC GGGTTTCGCC ACCTCTGACT TGAGCGTCGA
     3181 TTTTTGTGAT GCTCGTCAGG GGGGCGGAGC CTATGGAAAA ACGCCAGCAA CGCGGCCTTT
     3241 TTACGGTTCC TGGCCTTTTG CTGGCCTTTT GCTCACATGT TCTTTCCTGC GTTATCCCCT
     3301 GATTCTGTGG ATAACCGTAT TACCGCCTTT GAGTGAGCTG ATACCGCTCG CCGCAGCCGA
     3361 ACGACCGAGC GCAGCGAGTC AGTGAGCGAG GAAGCGGAAG AGCGCCCAAT ACGCAAACCG
     3421 CCTCTCCCCG CGCGTTGGCC GATTCATTAA TGCAGCTGGC ACGACAGGTT TCCCGACTGG
     3481 AAAGCGGGCA GTGAGCGCAA CGCAATTAAT ACGCGTACCG CTAGCCAGGA AGAGTTTGTA
     3541 GAAACGCAAA AAGGCCATCC GTCAGGATGG CCTTCTGCTT AGTTTGATGC CTGGCAGTTT
     3601 ATGGCGGGCG TCCTGCCCGC CACCCTCCGG GCCGTTGCTT CACAACGTTC AAATCCGCTC
     3661 CCGGCGGATT TGTCCTACTC AGGAGAGCGT TCACCGACAA ACAACAGATA AAACGAAAGG
     3721 CCCAGTCTTC CGACTGAGCC TTTCGTTTTA TTTGATGCCT GGCAGTTCCC TACTCTCGCG
     3781 TTAACGCTAG CATGGATGTT TTCCCAGTCA CGACGTT
//
