# Supplementary material for: Next-generation plasmids for transgenesis in zebrafish and beyond
Source: bioRxiv preprint, doi:10.1101/2022.12.13.520107, version 2 (2022-12-21)
Supplement: Supplemental Data File 1 [file 520107_file03.zip › Kemmler et al. Vector Maps GenBank v2/p3E/pAF020 p3E 2A-Cerulean.gbk]

LOCUS       pAF020_p3E_2A-Cerulean      3748 bp    DNA     circular UNA 21-Nov-2013
DEFINITION  
FEATURES             Location/Qualifiers
     primer          1..17
                     /label="M13 -20 fwd"
     misc_recomb     55..211
                     /label="attR2"
     Region          214..276
                     /region_type="Peptide"
                     /label="2A"
     CDS             289..1008
                     /label="Cerulean"
     promoter        complement(1045..1063)
                     /label="T7"
     polyA_signal    1068..1263
                     /label="SV40 polyA"
     misc_recomb     1321..1416
                     /label="attL3"
     promoter        complement(1454..1472)
                     /label="T7"
     primer          complement(1473..1491)
                     /label="M13 rev"
     CDS             1606..2415
                     /label="KanR"
     CDS             2546..3165
                     /label="pBR322 ori"
     CDS             3480..3507
                     /label="T2"
     CDS             3639..3682
                     /label="T1"
ORIGIN
        1 GTAAAACGAC GGCCAGTCTT AAGCTCGGGC CCTGCAGCTC TAGAGCTCGA ATTCTACAGG
       61 TCACTAATAC CATCTAAGTA GTTGGTTCAT AGTGACTGCA TATGTTGTGT TTTACAGTAT
      121 TATGTAGTCT GTTTTTTATG CAAAATCTAA TTTAATATAT TGATATTTAT ATCATTTTAC
      181 GTTTCTCGTT CAACTTTCTT GTACAAAGTG GGGGGATCTG GAGCCACGAA CTTCTCTCTG
      241 TTAAAGCAAG CAGGAGACGT GGAAGAAAAC CCCGGTCCTA GGgatcccAT GGTGAGCAAG
      301 GGCGAGGAGC TGTTCACCGG GGTGGTGCCC ATCCTGGTCG AGCTGGACGG CGACGTAAAC
      361 GGCCACAAGT TCAGCGTGTC CGGCGAGGGC GAGGGCGATG CCACCTACGG CAAGCTGACC
      421 CTGAAGTTCA TCTGCACCAC CGGCAAGCTG CCCGTGCCCT GGCCCACCCT CGTGACCACC
      481 CTGACCTGGG GCGTGCAGTG CTTCGCCCGC TACCCCGACC ACATGAAGCA GCACGACTTC
      541 TTCAAGTCCG CCATGCCCGA AGGCTACGTC CAGGAGCGCA CCATCTTCTT CAAGGACGAC
      601 GGCAACTACA AGACCCGCGC CGAGGTGAAG TTCGAGGGCG ACACCCTGGT GAACCGCATC
      661 GAGCTGAAGG GCATCGACTT CAAGGAGGAC GGCAACATCC TGGGGCACAA GCTGGAGTAC
      721 AACGCCATCA GCGACAACGT CTATATCACC GCCGACAAGC AGAAGAACGG CATCAAGGCC
      781 AACTTCAAGA TCCGCCACAA CATCGAGGAC GGCAGCGTGC AGCTCGCCGA CCACTACCAG
      841 CAGAACACCC CCATCGGCGA CGGCCCCGTG CTGCTGCCCG ACAACCACTA CCTGAGCACC
      901 CAGTCCAAGC TGAGCAAAGA CCCCAACGAG AAGCGCGATC ACATGGTCCT GCTGGAGTTC
      961 GTGACCGCCG CCGGGATCAC TCTCGGCATG GACGAGCTGT ACAAGTAAga attCAAGGCC
     1021 TCTCGAGCCT CTAGATTCTG CAGCCCTATA GTGAGTCGTA TTACGTAGAT CCAGACATGA
     1081 TAAGATACAT TGATGAGTTT GGACAAACCA CAACTAGAAT GCAGTGAAAA AAATGCTTTA
     1141 TTTGTGAAAT TTGTGATGCT ATTGCTTTAT TTGTAACCAT TATAAGCTGC AATAAACAAG
     1201 TTAACAACAA CAATTGCATT CATTTTATGT TTCAGGTTCA GGGGGAGGTG TGGGAGGTTT
     1261 TTTAATTCGC GGCCGCGGCG CCAATGCATT GGGCCCGGTA CCGATCCACC GGATCTTGAC
     1321 CAACTTTATT ATACAAAGTT GGCATTATAA AAAAGCATTG CTTATCAATT TGTTGCAACG
     1381 AACAGGTCAC TATCAGTCAA AATAAAATCA TTATTTGGAG CTCCATGGTA GCGTTAACGC
     1441 GGCCGCGATA TCCCCTATAG TGAGTCGTAT TACATGGTCA TAGCTGTTTC CTGGCAGCTC
     1501 TGGCCCGTGT CTCAAAATCT CTGATGTTAC ATTGCACAAG ATAAAAATAT ATCATCATGA
     1561 ACAATAAAAC TGTCTGCTTA CATAAACAGT AATACAAGGG GTGTTATGAG CCATATTCAA
     1621 CGGGAAACGT CGAGGCCGCG ATTAAATTCC AACATGGATG CTGATTTATA TGGGTATAAA
     1681 TGGGCTCGCG ATAATGTCGG GCAATCAGGT GCGACAATCT ATCGCTTGTA TGGGAAGCCC
     1741 GATGCGCCAG AGTTGTTTCT GAAACATGGC AAAGGTAGCG TTGCCAATGA TGTTACAGAT
     1801 GAGATGGTCA GACTAAACTG GCTGACGGAA TTTATGCCTC TTCCGACCAT CAAGCATTTT
     1861 ATCCGTACTC CTGATGATGC ATGGTTACTC ACCACTGCGA TCCCCGGAAA AACAGCATTC
     1921 CAGGTATTAG AAGAATATCC TGATTCAGGT GAAAATATTG TTGATGCGCT GGCAGTGTTC
     1981 CTGCGCCGGT TGCATTCGAT TCCTGTTTGT AATTGTCCTT TTAACAGCGA TCGCGTATTT
     2041 CGTCTCGCTC AGGCGCAATC ACGAATGAAT AACGGTTTGG TTGATGCGAG TGATTTTGAT
     2101 GACGAGCGTA ATGGCTGGCC TGTTGAACAA GTCTGGAAAG AAATGCATAA ACTTTTGCCA
     2161 TTCTCACCGG ATTCAGTCGT CACTCATGGT GATTTCTCAC TTGATAACCT TATTTTTGAC
     2221 GAGGGGAAAT TAATAGGTTG TATTGATGTT GGACGAGTCG GAATCGCAGA CCGATACCAG
     2281 GATCTTGCCA TCCTATGGAA CTGCCTCGGT GAGTTTTCTC CTTCATTACA GAAACGGCTT
     2341 TTTCAAAAAT ATGGTATTGA TAATCCTGAT ATGAATAAAT TGCAGTTTCA TTTGATGCTC
     2401 GATGAGTTTT TCTAATCAGA ATTGGTTAAT TGGTTGTAAC ACTGGCAGAG CATTACGCTG
     2461 ACTTGACGGG ACGGCGCAAG CTCATGACCA AAATCCCTTA ACGTGAGTTA CGCGTCGTTC
     2521 CACTGAGCGT CAGACCCCGT AGAAAAGATC AAAGGATCTT CTTGAGATCC TTTTTTTCTG
     2581 CGCGTAATCT GCTGCTTGCA AACAAAAAAA CCACCGCTAC CAGCGGTGGT TTGTTTGCCG
     2641 GATCAAGAGC TACCAACTCT TTTTCCGAAG GTAACTGGCT TCAGCAGAGC GCAGATACCA
     2701 AATACTGTCC TTCTAGTGTA GCCGTAGTTA GGCCACCACT TCAAGAACTC TGTAGCACCG
     2761 CCTACATACC TCGCTCTGCT AATCCTGTTA CCAGTGGCTG CTGCCAGTGG CGATAAGTCG
     2821 TGTCTTACCG GGTTGGACTC AAGACGATAG TTACCGGATA AGGCGCAGCG GTCGGGCTGA
     2881 ACGGGGGGTT CGTGCACACA GCCCAGCTTG GAGCGAACGA CCTACACCGA ACTGAGATAC
     2941 CTACAGCGTG AGCATTGAGA AAGCGCCACG CTTCCCGAAG GGAGAAAGGC GGACAGGTAT
     3001 CCGGTAAGCG GCAGGGTCGG AACAGGAGAG CGCACGAGGG AGCTTCCAGG GGGAAACGCC
     3061 TGGTATCTTT ATAGTCCTGT CGGGTTTCGC CACCTCTGAC TTGAGCGTCG ATTTTTGTGA
     3121 TGCTCGTCAG GGGGGCGGAG CCTATGGAAA AACGCCAGCA ACGCGGCCTT TTTACGGTTC
     3181 CTGGCCTTTT GCTGGCCTTT TGCTCACATG TTCTTTCCTG CGTTATCCCC TGATTCTGTG
     3241 GATAACCGTA TTACCGCCTT TGAGTGAGCT GATACCGCTC GCCGCAGCCG AACGACCGAG
     3301 CGCAGCGAGT CAGTGAGCGA GGAAGCGGAA GAGCGCCCAA TACGCAAACC GCCTCTCCCC
     3361 GCGCGTTGGC CGATTCATTA ATGCAGCTGG CACGACAGGT TTCCCGACTG GAAAGCGGGC
     3421 AGTGAGCGCA ACGCAATTAA TACGCGTACC GCTAGCCAGG AAGAGTTTGT AGAAACGCAA
     3481 AAAGGCCATC CGTCAGGATG GCCTTCTGCT TAGTTTGATG CCTGGCAGTT TATGGCGGGC
     3541 GTCCTGCCCG CCACCCTCCG GGCCGTTGCT TCACAACGTT CAAATCCGCT CCCGGCGGAT
     3601 TTGTCCTACT CAGGAGAGCG TTCACCGACA AACAACAGAT AAAACGAAAG GCCCAGTCTT
     3661 CCGACTGAGC CTTTCGTTTT ATTTGATGCC TGGCAGTTCC CTACTCTCGC GTTAACGCTA
     3721 GCATGGATGT TTTCCCAGTC ACGACGTT
//
