# Supplementary material for: Next-generation plasmids for transgenesis in zebrafish and beyond
Source: bioRxiv preprint, doi:10.1101/2022.12.13.520107, version 2 (2022-12-21)
Supplement: Supplemental Data File 1 [file 520107_file03.zip › Kemmler et al. Vector Maps GenBank v2/p3E/pAP02 p3E-MCS ubi 3' UTR.gbk]

LOCUS       pAP02_p3E-MCS_ubi_3'_UTR      3032 bp    DNA     circular UNA 6-JAN-2004
DEFINITION  Complementary copy of _pDONR™P2R-P3.
COMMENT     This file is created by Vector NTI
            http://www.invitrogen.com/
FEATURES             Location/Qualifiers
     primer          1..16
                     /label="M13F"
     misc_recomb     complement(88..211)
                     /label="attR2"
     misc_structure  <198..>611
                     /label="MCS from pBSIIKS+"
     3'UTR           258..550
                     /label="ubi 3 'utr"
     misc_recomb     complement(605..700)
                     /label="attL3"
     promoter        complement(740..756)
                     /invitrogen="2370000"
                     /vntifkey="30"
                     /label="T7 promoter"
     primer          complement(757..777)
                     /label="M13R"
     CDS             890..1699
                     /invitrogen="1210000"
                     /vntifkey="4"
                     /label="Kan(R)"
     CDS             1820..2493
                     /label="pUC ori"
     terminator      2764..2791
                     /invitrogen="2590000"
                     /vntifkey="43"
                     /label="rrnB T2 transcription terminator"
     terminator      2923..2966
                     /invitrogen="2580000"
                     /vntifkey="43"
                     /label="rrnB T1 transcription terminator"
ORIGIN
        1 GTAAAACGAC GGCCAGTCTT AAGCTCGGGC CCTGCAGCTC TAGAGCTCGA ATTCTACAGG
       61 TCACTAATAC CATCTAAGTA GTTGATTCAT AGTGACTGCA TATGTTGTGT TTTACAGTAT
      121 TATGTAGTCT GTTTTTTATG CAAAATCTAA TTTAATATAT TGATATTTAT ATCATTTTAC
      181 GTTTCTCGTT CAACTTTCTT GTACAAAGTG GGCGGCCGCT CTAGAACTAG TGGATCTTCT
      241 AGAAAGATtg aGtaaGGTAG AACCGACAGT CTTAGGGATG GACATTAAAT TCTCAGTATC
      301 CCCTGCTTAT GCACTCACCA CTTTTTCCCA TTATTTTATT CATATTGTGT TGCTAAATCC
      361 AACTACATTC GTATTACCAT GTTCTTTTAT TAGTTTTTTT TTATCTCAGC TGTCAAAATA
      421 AAAGCATTGA AATACAACAT TGTTCTATTT TTCATTGTGG TTTTGCATGC CCGGTAAATA
      481 AAAAAACAAG GTAATGAAAA TAAGATGCGA AATGAGAAGT ATCTCATTAT GCTGTAAGAA
      541 GCATAATTAG GAATTCGATA TCAAGCTTAT CGATACCGTC GACCTCGAGG GGGGGCCCGG
      601 TACCCAACTT TATTATACAA AGTTGGCATT ATAAAAAAGC ATTGCTTATC AATTTGTTGC
      661 AACGAACAGG TCACTATCAG TCAAAATAAA ATCATTATTT GGAGCTCCAT GGTAGCGTTA
      721 ACGCGGCCGC GATATCCCCT ATAGTGAGTC GTATTACATG GTCATAGCTG TTTCCTGGCA
      781 GCTCTGGCCC GTGTCTCAAA ATCTCTGATG TTACATTGCA CAAGATAAAA ATATATCATC
      841 ATGAACAATA AAACTGTCTG CTTACATAAA CAGTAATACA AGGGGTGTTA TGAGCCATAT
      901 TCAACGGGAA ACGTCGAGGC CGCGATTAAA TTCCAACATG GATGCTGATT TATATGGGTA
      961 TAAATGGGCT CGCGATAATG TCGGGCAATC AGGTGCGACA ATCTATCGCT TGTATGGGAA
     1021 GCCCGATGCG CCAGAGTTGT TTCTGAAACA TGGCAAAGGT AGCGTTGCCA ATGATGTTAC
     1081 AGATGAGATG GTCAGACTAA ACTGGCTGAC GGAATTTATG CCTCTTCCGA CCATCAAGCA
     1141 TTTTATCCGT ACTCCTGATG ATGCATGGTT ACTCACCACT GCGATCCCCG GAAAAACAGC
     1201 ATTCCAGGTA TTAGAAGAAT ATCCTGATTC AGGTGAAAAT ATTGTTGATG CGCTGGCAGT
     1261 GTTCCTGCGC CGGTTGCATT CGATTCCTGT TTGTAATTGT CCTTTTAACA GCGATCGCGT
     1321 ATTTCGTCTC GCTCAGGCGC AATCACGAAT GAATAACGGT TTGGTTGATG CGAGTGATTT
     1381 TGATGACGAG CGTAATGGCT GGCCTGTTGA ACAAGTCTGG AAAGAAATGC ATAAACTTTT
     1441 GCCATTCTCA CCGGATTCAG TCGTCACTCA TGGTGATTTC TCACTTGATA ACCTTATTTT
     1501 TGACGAGGGG AAATTAATAG GTTGTATTGA TGTTGGACGA GTCGGAATCG CAGACCGATA
     1561 CCAGGATCTT GCCATCCTAT GGAACTGCCT CGGTGAGTTT TCTCCTTCAT TACAGAAACG
     1621 GCTTTTTCAA AAATATGGTA TTGATAATCC TGATATGAAT AAATTGCAGT TTCATTTGAT
     1681 GCTCGATGAG TTTTTCTAAT CAGAATTGGT TAATTGGTTG TAACACTGGC AGAGCATTAC
     1741 GCTGACTTGA CGGGACGGCG CAAGCTCATG ACCAAAATCC CTTAACGTGA GTTACGCGTC
     1801 GTTCCACTGA GCGTCAGACC CCGTAGAAAA GATCAAAGGA TCTTCTTGAG ATCCTTTTTT
     1861 TCTGCGCGTA ATCTGCTGCT TGCAAACAAA AAAACCACCG CTACCAGCGG TGGTTTGTTT
     1921 GCCGGATCAA GAGCTACCAA CTCTTTTTCC GAAGGTAACT GGCTTCAGCA GAGCGCAGAT
     1981 ACCAAATACT GTCCTTCTAG TGTAGCCGTA GTTAGGCCAC CACTTCAAGA ACTCTGTAGC
     2041 ACCGCCTACA TACCTCGCTC TGCTAATCCT GTTACCAGTG GCTGCTGCCA GTGGCGATAA
     2101 GTCGTGTCTT ACCGGGTTGG ACTCAAGACG ATAGTTACCG GATAAGGCGC AGCGGTCGGG
     2161 CTGAACGGGG GGTTCGTGCA CACAGCCCAG CTTGGAGCGA ACGACCTACA CCGAACTGAG
     2221 ATACCTACAG CGTGAGCATT GAGAAAGCGC CACGCTTCCC GAAGGGAGAA AGGCGGACAG
     2281 GTATCCGGTA AGCGGCAGGG TCGGAACAGG AGAGCGCACG AGGGAGCTTC CAGGGGGAAA
     2341 CGCCTGGTAT CTTTATAGTC CTGTCGGGTT TCGCCACCTC TGACTTGAGC GTCGATTTTT
     2401 GTGATGCTCG TCAGGGGGGC GGAGCCTATG GAAAAACGCC AGCAACGCGG CCTTTTTACG
     2461 GTTCCTGGCC TTTTGCTGGC CTTTTGCTCA CATGTTCTTT CCTGCGTTAT CCCCTGATTC
     2521 TGTGGATAAC CGTATTACCG CCTTTGAGTG AGCTGATACC GCTCGCCGCA GCCGAACGAC
     2581 CGAGCGCAGC GAGTCAGTGA GCGAGGAAGC GGAAGAGCGC CCAATACGCA AACCGCCTCT
     2641 CCCCGCGCGT TGGCCGATTC ATTAATGCAG CTGGCACGAC AGGTTTCCCG ACTGGAAAGC
     2701 GGGCAGTGAG CGCAACGCAA TTAATACGCG TACCGCTAGC CAGGAAGAGT TTGTAGAAAC
     2761 GCAAAAAGGC CATCCGTCAG GATGGCCTTC TGCTTAGTTT GATGCCTGGC AGTTTATGGC
     2821 GGGCGTCCTG CCCGCCACCC TCCGGGCCGT TGCTTCACAA CGTTCAAATC CGCTCCCGGC
     2881 GGATTTGTCC TACTCAGGAG AGCGTTCACC GACAAACAAC AGATAAAACG AAAGGCCCAG
     2941 TCTTCCGACT GAGCCTTTCG TTTTATTTGA TGCCTGGCAG TTCCCTACTC TCGCGTTAAC
     3001 GCTAGCATGG ATGTTTTCCC AGTCACGACG TT
//
