# Supplementary material for: Next-generation plasmids for transgenesis in zebrafish and beyond
Source: bioRxiv preprint, doi:10.1101/2022.12.13.520107, version 2 (2022-12-21)
Supplement: Supplemental Data File 1 [file 520107_file03.zip › Kemmler et al. Vector Maps GenBank v2/p5E/pCK072 pENTR5'-147bpexorh_EGFP.gbk]

LOCUS       pCK072_pENTR5'-147bpexorh:EGFP      3592 bp    DNA     circular SYN 23-JUN-2008
DEFINITION  pENTR5 TOPO Sequence sequence.
SOURCE      pENTR5 TOPO Sequence sequence. (unknown)
  ORGANISM  pENTR5 TOPO Sequence sequence.
            other sequences; artificial sequences; vectors.
COMMENT     See Addgene Vectorpedia pENTR5 TOPO Sequence sequence at www.addgene.org
FEATURES             Location/Qualifiers
     primer          1..17
                     /vntifkey="21"
                     /label="M13_forward20_primer"
     misc_recomb     complement(56..139)
                     /vntifkey="21"
                     /label="attL4"
     primer          170..201
                     /label="ASP7181-147bpexorh+GFP Fw"
     promoter        182..349
                     /label="147bp exorh"
     CDS             350..1069
                     /label="EGFP"
     primer          complement(1051..1081)
                     /label="ASP7181-exorh+GFP rv"
     insertion_seq   1083
                     /vntifkey="14"
                     /label="TOPO Insert"
                     /note="Insertion site between two As."
     misc_recomb     complement(1121..1204)
                     /vntifkey="21"
                     /label="attR1"
     promoter        complement(1298..1316)
                     /vntifkey="30"
                     /label="T7_promoter"
     primer          complement(1317..1335)
                     /vntifkey="21"
                     /label="M13_reverse_primer"
     CDS             1450..2259
                     /gene="KanR2"
                     /vntifkey="4"
                     /label="KanR2"
                     /note="Orf frame 3"
     rep_origin      2390..3009
                     /vntifkey="33"
                     /label="pBR322_origin"
     terminator      complement(3324..3351)
                     /vntifkey="43"
                     /label="rrnB_T2_terminator"
     terminator      complement(3483..3526)
                     /vntifkey="43"
                     /label="rrnB_T1_terminator"
ORIGIN
        1 GTAAAACGAC GGCCAGTCTT AAGCTCGGGC CCGAGTTAAC GCTACCATGG AGCTCCAAAT
       61 AATGATTTTA TTTTGACTGA TAGTGACCTG TTCGTTGCAA CAAATTGATA AGCAATGCTT
      121 TTTTATAATG CCAACTTTGT ATAGAAAAGT TGGCTCCGAA TTCGCCCTTA GATCTGGTAC
      181 CGCGAGCGCT GCTGTGTCTC CATCTCTGGA TTATCCCCCT GTCTGACCCC AATCTGACCA
      241 CTCACTCCTG TAATCTGCCT AATCTGGACT CATGGGGTTC ACATAAGAGC GCAGCGCCGG
      301 CTCTCCGGGC TTCATCTGCG GAGGTGTGCC GATCGTCCAC TTCTCCATCA TGGTGAGCAA
      361 GGGCGAGGAG CTGTTCACCG GGGTGGTGCC CATCCTGGTC GAGCTGGACG GCGACGTAAA
      421 CGGCCACAAG TTCAGCGTGT CCGGCGAGGG CGAGGGCGAT GCCACCTACG GCAAGCTGAC
      481 CCTGAAGTTC ATCTGCACCA CCGGCAAGCT GCCCGTGCCC TGGCCCACCC TCGTGACCAC
      541 CCTGACCTAC GGCGTGCAGT GCTTCAGCCG CTACCCCGAC CACATGAAGC AGCACGACTT
      601 CTTCAAGTCC GCCATGCCCG AAGGCTACGT CCAGGAGCGC ACCATCTTCT TCAAGGACGA
      661 CGGCAACTAC AAGACCCGCG CCGAGGTGAA GTTCGAGGGC GACACCCTGG TGAACCGCAT
      721 CGAGCTGAAG GGCATCGACT TCAAGGAGGA CGGCAACATC CTGGGGCACA AGCTGGAGTA
      781 CAACTACAAC AGCCACAACG TCTATATCAT GGCCGACAAG CAGAAGAACG GCATCAAGGT
      841 GAACTTCAAG ATCCGCCACA ACATCGAGGA CGGCAGCGTG CAGCTCGCCG ACCACTACCA
      901 GCAGAACACC CCCATCGGCG ACGGCCCCGT GCTGCTGCCC GACAACCACT ACCTGAGCAC
      961 CCAGTCCGCC CTGAGCAAAG ACCCCAACGA GAAGCGCGAT CACATGGTCC TGCTGGAGTT
     1021 CGTGACCGCC GCCGGGATCA CTCTCGGCAT GGACGAGCTG TACAAGTAAG GTACCAGATC
     1081 TAAGGGCGAA TTCGACCCAA GTTTGTACAA AAAAGTTGAA CGAGAAACGT AAAATGATAT
     1141 AAATATCAAT ATATTAAATT AGATTTTGCA TAAAAAACAG ACTACATAAT ACTGTAAAAC
     1201 ACAACATATG CAGTCACTAT GAACCAACTA CTTAGATGGT ATTAGTGACC TGTAGAATTA
     1261 ATTCGAGCTC TAGAGCTGCA GGGCGGCCGC GATATCCCCT ATAGTGAGTC GTATTACATG
     1321 GTCATAGCTG TTTCCTGGCA GCTCTGGCCC GTGTCTCAAA ATCTCTGATG TTACATTGCA
     1381 CAAGATAAAA ATATATCATC ATGAACAATA AAACTGTCTG CTTACATAAA CAGTAATACA
     1441 AGGGGTGTTA TGAGCCATAT TCAACGGGAA ACGTCGAGGC CGCGATTAAA TTCCAACATG
     1501 GATGCTGATT TATATGGGTA TAAATGGGCT CGCGATAATG TCGGGCAATC AGGTGCGACA
     1561 ATCTATCGCT TGTATGGGAA GCCCGATGCG CCAGAGTTGT TTCTGAAACA TGGCAAAGGT
     1621 AGCGTTGCCA ATGATGTTAC AGATGAGATG GTCAGACTAA ACTGGCTGAC GGAATTTATG
     1681 CCTCTTCCGA CCATCAAGCA TTTTATCCGT ACTCCTGATG ATGCATGGTT ACTCACCACT
     1741 GCGATCCCCG GAAAAACAGC ATTCCAGGTA TTAGAAGAAT ATCCTGATTC AGGTGAAAAT
     1801 ATTGTTGATG CGCTGGCAGT GTTCCTGCGC CGGTTGCATT CGATTCCTGT TTGTAATTGT
     1861 CCTTTTAACA GCGATCGCGT ATTTCGTCTC GCTCAGGCGC AATCACGAAT GAATAACGGT
     1921 TTGGTTGATG CGAGTGATTT TGATGACGAG CGTAATGGCT GGCCTGTTGA ACAAGTCTGG
     1981 AAAGAAATGC ATAAACTTTT GCCATTCTCA CCGGATTCAG TCGTCACTCA TGGTGATTTC
     2041 TCACTTGATA ACCTTATTTT TGACGAGGGG AAATTAATAG GTTGTATTGA TGTTGGACGA
     2101 GTCGGAATCG CAGACCGATA CCAGGATCTT GCCATCCTAT GGAACTGCCT CGGTGAGTTT
     2161 TCTCCTTCAT TACAGAAACG GCTTTTTCAA AAATATGGTA TTGATAATCC TGATATGAAT
     2221 AAATTGCAGT TTCATTTGAT GCTCGATGAG TTTTTCTAAT CAGAATTGGT TAATTGGTTG
     2281 TAACACTGGC AGAGCATTAC GCTGACTTGA CGGGACGGCG CAAGCTCATG ACCAAAATCC
     2341 CTTAACGTGA GTTACGCGTC GTTCCACTGA GCGTCAGACC CCGTAGAAAA GATCAAAGGA
     2401 TCTTCTTGAG ATCCTTTTTT TCTGCGCGTA ATCTGCTGCT TGCAAACAAA AAAACCACCG
     2461 CTACCAGCGG TGGTTTGTTT GCCGGATCAA GAGCTACCAA CTCTTTTTCC GAAGGTAACT
     2521 GGCTTCAGCA GAGCGCAGAT ACCAAATACT GTTCTTCTAG TGTAGCCGTA GTTAGGCCAC
     2581 CACTTCAAGA ACTCTGTAGC ACCGCCTACA TACCTCGCTC TGCTAATCCT GTTACCAGTG
     2641 GCTGCTGCCA GTGGCGATAA GTCGTGTCTT ACCGGGTTGG ACTCAAGACG ATAGTTACCG
     2701 GATAAGGCGC AGCGGTCGGG CTGAACGGGG GGTTCGTGCA CACAGCCCAG CTTGGAGCGA
     2761 ACGACCTACA CCGAACTGAG ATACCTACAG CGTGAGCTAT GAGAAAGCGC CACGCTTCCC
     2821 GAAGGGAGAA AGGCGGACAG GTATCCGGTA AGCGGCAGGG TCGGAACAGG AGAGCGCACG
     2881 AGGGAGCTTC CAGGGGGAAA CGCCTGGTAT CTTTATAGTC CTGTCGGGTT TCGCCACCTC
     2941 TGACTTGAGC GTCGATTTTT GTGATGCTCG TCAGGGGGGC GGAGCCTATG GAAAAACGCC
     3001 AGCAACGCGG CCTTTTTACG GTTCCTGGCC TTTTGCTGGC CTTTTGCTCA CATGTTCTTT
     3061 CCTGCGTTAT CCCCTGATTC TGTGGATAAC CGTATTACCG CCTTTGAGTG AGCTGATACC
     3121 GCTCGCCGCA GCCGAACGAC CGAGCGCAGC GAGTCAGTGA GCGAGGAAGC GGAAGAGCGC
     3181 CCAATACGCA AACCGCCTCT CCCCGCGCGT TGGCCGATTC ATTAATGCAG CTGGCACGAC
     3241 AGGTTTCCCG ACTGGAAAGC GGGCAGTGAG CGCAACGCAA TTAATACGCG TACCGCTAGC
     3301 CAGGAAGAGT TTGTAGAAAC GCAAAAAGGC CATCCGTCAG GATGGCCTTC TGCTTAGTTT
     3361 GATGCCTGGC AGTTTATGGC GGGCGTCCTG CCCGCCACCC TCCGGGCCGT TGCTTCACAA
     3421 CGTTCAAATC CGCTCCCGGC GGATTTGTCC TACTCAGGAG AGCGTTCACC GACAAACAAC
     3481 AGATAAAACG AAAGGCCCAG TCTTCCGACT GAGCCTTTCG TTTTATTTGA TGCCTGGCAG
     3541 TTCCCTACTC TCGCGTTAAC GCTAGCATGG ATGTTTTCCC AGTCACGACG TT
//
