# Supplementary material for: Next-generation plasmids for transgenesis in zebrafish and beyond
Source: bioRxiv preprint, doi:10.1101/2022.12.13.520107, version 2 (2022-12-21)
Supplement: Supplemental Data File 1 [file 520107_file03.zip › Kemmler et al. Vector Maps GenBank v2/pDEST/pCB24-pDest crybb TagBFP.gbk]

LOCUS       pCB24-pDest_crybb_TagBFP      7721 bp ds-DNA     circular SYN 14-MRZ-2016
SOURCE      synthetic DNA construct (unknown)
  ORGANISM  synthetic DNA construct
            synthetic DNA construct
REFERENCE   1  (bases 1 to 7721)
  AUTHORS   Kwan KM, Fujimoto E, Grabher C, Mangum BD, Hardy ME, Campbell DS,
  TITLE     The Tol2kit: a multisite gateway-based construction kit for Tol2
  JOURNAL   Developmental Dynamics 236(11):3088-99 (2007).
   PUBMED   17937395
REFERENCE   2  (bases 1 to 7721)
  AUTHORS   .
  TITLE     Direct Submission
  JOURNAL   Exported Montag, 14. Mrz 2016 from SnapGene Viewer 2.8.2 to Vector 
            NTI(R) format
            http://www.snapgene.com
COMMENT     395.pDestTol2CG2, Tol2kit v1.0
FEATURES             Location/Qualifiers
     primer          1..22
                     /label="M13R"
     misc_recomb     37..161
                     /label="attR4"
     Resistance      complement(201..506)
                     /label="ccdB"
     CDS             complement(848..1507)
                     /label="cmR"
     misc_recomb     1616..1740
                     /label="attR3"
     primer          complement(1749..1764)
                     /label="M13F"
     polyA_signal    1780..1977
                     /label="SV40 late polyA (from pCS2+)"
     promoter        2047..2666
                     /label="crybb"
     promoter        2718..2874
                     /label="fragment of minimal CMV promoter"
     CDS             2875..3595
                     /label="codon optimized TagBFP"
     polyA_signal    3627..3759
                     /label="SV40 late polyA (from pCS2+)"
     misc_structure  complement(3766..4100)
                     /label="Tol2 exon1 bp1-335 of 461"
     LTR             complement(4264..4282)
                     /label="Tol2 5' TIR"
     promoter        complement(4368..4387)
                     /label="T3"
                     /label="T3 promoter"
     primer          complement(4403..4424)
                     /label="M13R(1)"
     rep_origin      complement(4751..5424)
                     /direction=LEFT
                     /label="pUC ori"
     CDS             complement(5572..6429)
                     /label="ampR"
     LTR             complement(7175..7191)
                     /label="Tol2 3' TIR"
     misc_structure  complement(7364..7710)
                     /label="Tol2 exon4 136-482"
ORIGIN
        1 CAGGAAACAG CTATGACCAT GATTACGCCA AGCTATCAAC TTTGTATAGA AAAGTTGAAC
       61 GAGAAACGTA AAATGATATA AATATCAATA TATTAAATTA GATTTTGCAT AAAAAACAGA
      121 CTACATAATA CTGTAAAACA CAACATATCC AGTCACTATG GTCGACCTGC AGACTGGCTG
      181 TGTATAAGGG AGCCTGACAT TTATATTCCC CAGAACATCA GGTTAATGGC GTTTTTGATG
      241 TCATTTTCGC GGTGGCTGAG ATCAGCCACT TCTTCCCCGA TAACGGAGAC CGGCACACTG
      301 GCCATATCGG TGGTCATCAT GCGCCAGCTT TCATCCCCGA TATGCACCAC CGGGTAAAGT
      361 TCACGGGGGA CTTTATCTGA CAGCAGACGT GCACTGGCCA GGGGGATCAC CATCCGTCGC
      421 CCGGGCGTGT CAATAATATC ACTCTGTACA TCCACAAACA GACGATAACG GCTCTCTCTT
      481 TTATAGGTGT AAACCTTAAA CTGCATTTCA CCAGCCCCTG TTCTCGTCGG CAAAAGAGCC
      541 GTTCATTTCA ATAAACCGGG CGACCTCAGC CATCCCTTCC TGATTTTCCG CTTTCCAGCG
      601 TTCGGCACGC AGACGACGGG CTTCATTCTG CATGGTTGTG CTTACCGAAC CGGAGATATT
      661 GACATCATAT ATGCCTTGAG CAACTGATAG CTGTCGCTGT CAACTGTCAC TGTAATACGC
      721 TGCTTCATAG CATACCTCTT TTTGACATAC TTCGGGTATA CATATCAGTA TATATTCTTA
      781 TACCGCAAAA ATCAGCGCGC AAATACGCAT ACTGTTATCT GGCTTTTAGT AAGCCGGATC
      841 CTCTAGATTA CGCCCCGCCC TGCCACTCAT CGCAGTACTG TTGTAATTCA TTAAGCATTC
      901 TGCCGACATG GAAGCCATCA CAAACGGCAT GATGAACCTG AATCGCCAGC GGCATCAGCA
      961 CCTTGTCGCC TTGCGTATAA TATTTGCCCA TGGTGAAAAC GGGGGCGAAG AAGTTGTCCA
     1021 TATTGGCCAC GTTTAAATCA AAACTGGTGA AACTCACCCA GGGATTGGCT GAGACGAAAA
     1081 ACATATTCTC AATAAACCCT TTAGGGAAAT AGGCCAGGTT TTCACCGTAA CACGCCACAT
     1141 CTTGCGAATA TATGTGTAGA AACTGCCGGA AATCGTCGTG GTATTCACTC CAGAGCGATG
     1201 AAAACGTTTC AGTTTGCTCA TGGAAAACGG TGTAACAAGG GTGAACACTA TCCCATATCA
     1261 CCAGCTCACC GTCTTTCATT GCCATACGGA ATTCCGGATG AGCATTCATC AGGCGGGCAA
     1321 GAATGTGAAT AAAGGCCGGA TAAAACTTGT GCTTATTTTT CTTTACGGTC TTTAAAAAGG
     1381 CCGTAATATC CAGCTGAACG GTCTGGTTAT AGGTACATTG AGCAACTGAC TGAAATGCCT
     1441 CAAAATGTTC TTTACGATGC CATTGGGATA TATCAACGGT GGTATATCCA GTGATTTTTT
     1501 TCTCCATTTT AGCTTCCTTA GCTCCTGAAA ATCTCGACGG ATCCTAACTC AAAATCCACA
     1561 CATTATACGA GCCGGAAGCA TAAAGTGTAA AGCCTGGGGG TGCCTAATGC GGCCGCCATA
     1621 GTGACTGGAT ATGTTGTGTT TTACAGTATT ATGTAGTCTG TTTTTTATGC AAAATCTAAT
     1681 TTAATATATT GATATTTATA TCATTTTACG TTTCTCGTTC AACTTTATTA TACATAGTTG
     1741 ATAATTCACT GGCCGTCGTT TTACGGTACC ATCGATGATG ATCCAGACAT GATAAGATAC
     1801 ATTGATGAGT TTGGACAAAC CACAACTAGA ATGCAGTGAA AAAAATGCTT TATTTGTGAA
     1861 ATTTGTGATG CTATTGCTTT ATTTGTAACC ATTATAAGCT GCAATAAACA AGTTAACAAC
     1921 AACAATTGCA TTCATTTTAT GTTTCAGGTT CAGGGGGAGG TGTGGGAGGT TTTTTAAAGC
     1981 AAGTAAAACC TCTACAAATG TGGTATGGCT GATTATGATC CTCTAGATCA GATCTTCGAG
     2041 CAATTGGTGC TATCATCATG ACAAAGAGAA AAGAAATCAG TTATTAGAAA TGAGTTATTA
     2101 AAACTATTAT GATTAGAAAT ATGTTTCTTT CTCTTAAACA GGATTTAAGG GGAAAATATA
     2161 CAGGGAGCGA AAAATTTTGA CTTCATCTGT ATATACATAT AATAAATAAT ACATCAATAA
     2221 ATTCCATCTA AATACGCTAC CATATATATA TATATATGTA TATACACACA CACACACACA
     2281 CCATCTAATA TATGTCATGC TACATTATTA ACTTCAGTAT GAAATCTACT CTGCTCTGGA
     2341 GTGTATCAGC GAGCGACTCC TCTGCTCGGA TTATCATCAC GTGACCTCTG ACCTGAACAC
     2401 AGACCTCTCT TAGCCATAGG TATACAGCCT ATAGCATAGA GCTCGGGCTG AGAGGGAAAG
     2461 TGCCGCCGTC AGGGCTTTCC ATTGACAGTA AAATGCTTAC GGCCTTCTGG GCGATGCGAT
     2521 GACCCTGCGC TTCGGCACGG CTGAACTCTG ATGACGGCGT GTTTCTATTG TCCGCCGCGC
     2581 GCCGCTGTGC TGCCCTTGCC AGCGTATAAA AGCTGCGGCA GTGGTGAGGA AGGCCAGAGC
     2641 GAGCCAGCCT TCCCAGCACA GCTGTAGTTT AAACGCGTTG CCATAACTTC GTATAGGATA
     2701 CTTTATACGA AGTTATCTGC ATGCTAGGTT GCCGGGAACG GTGCATTGGA ACGCGCATTC
     2761 CCCGTGTTAA TTAACAGGTA AGTGTCTTCC TCCTGTTTCC TTCCCCTGCT ATTCTGCTCA
     2821 ACCTTCCTAT CAGAAACTGC AGTATCTGTA TTTTTGCTAG GGGATCCCGC CACCATGGGC
     2881 TCTGAACTGA TTAAGGAGAA CATGCACATG AAGCTGTACA TGGAGGGAAC TGTGGATAAC
     2941 CATCATTTCA AGTGTACCAG CGAGGGTGAG GGTAAGCCCT ACGAGGGAAC CCAGACTATG
     3001 AGAATTAAAG TTGTGGAGGG AGGTCCGCTG CCTTTCGCCT TTGACATCCT CGCGACCAGC
     3061 TTCTTGTACG GCAGCAAGAC TTTTATCAAC CACACTCAAG GTATCCCTGA CTTTTTTAAG
     3121 CAAAGTTTTC CTGAGGGATT CACCTGGGAA AGAGTAACCA CATACGAAGA TGGGGGAGTC
     3181 CTCACAGCCA CTCAAGATAC ATCCCTTCAA GATGGTTGTT TGATCTATAA CGTTAAAATC
     3241 CGCGGAGTGA ACTTCACCAG CAACGGACCC GTTATGCAAA AAAAAACTCT CGGATGGGAG
     3301 GCCTTCACCG AGACGTTGTA TCCTGCAGAT GGCGGCTTGG AAGGGCGCAA TGATATGGCC
     3361 CTGAAGCTGG TTGGCGGTAG TCATCTGATC GCTAATATCA AAACCACATA CAGAAGCAAA
     3421 AAGCCGGCAA AGAACCTGAA GATGCCTGGT GTGTACTACG TTGATTACCG ACTGGAAAGA
     3481 ATTAAAGAGG CTAATAACGA GACATATGTG GAGCAGCACG AGGTAGCCGT AGCCAGATAC
     3541 TGCGACCTGC CAAGCAAACT TGGGCACAAA CTTAACTAGA GCGGCCCCTC TCGAGCCTCT
     3601 AGAACTATAG TGAGTCGTAT TACGTAGATC CAGACATGAT AAGATACATT GATGAGTTTG
     3661 GACAAACCAC AACTAGAATG CAGTGAAAAA AATGCTTTAT TTGTGAAATT TGTGATGCTA
     3721 TTGCTTTATT TGTAACCATT ATAAGCTGCA ATAAACAAGA GATCTGCGAA GATACGGCCA
     3781 CGGGTGCTCT TGATCCTGTG GCTGATTTTG GACTGTGCTG CTCGCAGCTG CTGATGAATC
     3841 ACATACTTCC TCCATTTTCT TCCACTGATT GACTGTTATA ATTTCCCTAA TTTCCAGGTC
     3901 AAGGTGCTGT GCATTGTGGT AATAGATGTG ACATGACGTC ACTTCCAAAG GACCAATGAA
     3961 CATGTCTGAC CAATTTCATA TAATGTGAAA ACGATTTTCA TAGGCAGAAT AAATAACATT
     4021 TAAATTAAAC TGGGCATCAG CGCAATTCAA TTGGTTTGGT AATAGCAAGG GAAAATAGAA
     4081 TGAAGTGATC TCCAAAAAAT AAGTACTTTT TGACTGTAAA TAAAATTGTA AGGAGTAAAA
     4141 AGTACTTTTT TTTCTAAAAA AATGTAATTA AGTAAAAGTA AAAGTATTGA TTTTTAATTG
     4201 TACTCAAGTA AAGTAAAAAT CCCCAAAAAT AATACTTAAG TACAGTAATC AAGTAAAATT
     4261 ACTCAAGTAC TTTACACCTC TGGTTCTTGA CCCCCTACCT TCAGCAAGCC CAGCAGATCC
     4321 ACTAGTTCTA GAGCGGCCGC CACCGCGGTG GAGCTCCAGC TTTTGTTCCC TTTAGTGAGG
     4381 GTTAATTGCG CGCTTGGCGT AATCATGGTC ATAGCTGTTT CCTGTGTGAA ATTGTTATCC
     4441 GCTCACAATT CCACACAACA TACGAGCCGG AAGCATAAAG TGTAAAGCCT GGGGTGCCTA
     4501 ATGAGTGAGC TAACTCACAT TAATTGCGTT GCGCTCACTG CCCGCTTTCC AGTCGGGAAA
     4561 CCTGTCGTGC CAGCTGCATT AATGAATCGG CCAACGCGCG GGGAGAGGCG GTTTGCGTAT
     4621 TGGGCGCTCT TCCGCTTCCT CGCTCACTGA CTCGCTGCGC TCGGTCGTTC GGCTGCGGCG
     4681 AGCGGTATCA GCTCACTCAA AGGCGGTAAT ACGGTTATCC ACAGAATCAG GGGATAACGC
     4741 AGGAAAGAAC ATGTGAGCAA AAGGCCAGCA AAAGGCCAGG AACCGTAAAA AGGCCGCGTT
     4801 GCTGGCGTTT TTCCATAGGC TCCGCCCCCC TGACGAGCAT CACAAAAATC GACGCTCAAG
     4861 TCAGAGGTGG CGAAACCCGA CAGGACTATA AAGATACCAG GCGTTTCCCC CTGGAAGCTC
     4921 CCTCGTGCGC TCTCCTGTTC CGACCCTGCC GCTTACCGGA TACCTGTCCG CCTTTCTCCC
     4981 TTCGGGAAGC GTGGCGCTTT CTCATAGCTC ACGCTGTAGG TATCTCAGTT CGGTGTAGGT
     5041 CGTTCGCTCC AAGCTGGGCT GTGTGCACGA ACCCCCCGTT CAGCCCGACC GCTGCGCCTT
     5101 ATCCGGTAAC TATCGTCTTG AGTCCAACCC GGTAAGACAC GACTTATCGC CACTGGCAGC
     5161 AGCCACTGGT AACAGGATTA GCAGAGCGAG GTATGTAGGC GGTGCTACAG AGTTCTTGAA
     5221 GTGGTGGCCT AACTACGGCT ACACTAGAAG GACAGTATTT GGTATCTGCG CTCTGCTGAA
     5281 GCCAGTTACC TTCGGAAAAA GAGTTGGTAG CTCTTGATCC GGCAAACAAA CCACCGCTGG
     5341 TAGCGGTGGT TTTTTTGTTT GCAAGCAGCA GATTACGCGC AGAAAAAAAG GATCTCAAGA
     5401 AGATCCTTTG ATCTTTTCTA CGGGGTCTGA CGCTCAGTGG AACGAAAACT CACGTTAAGG
     5461 GATTTTGGTC ATGAGATTAT CAAAAAGGAT CTTCACCTAG ATCCTTTTAA ATTAAAAATG
     5521 AAGTTTTAAA TCAATCTAAA GTATATATGA GTAAACTTGG TCTGACAGTT ACCAATGCTT
     5581 AATCAGTGAG GCACCTATCT CAGCGATCTG TCTATTTCGT TCATCCATAG TTGCCTGACT
     5641 CCCCGTCGTG TAGATAACTA CGATACGGGA GGGCTTACCA TCTGGCCCCA GTGCTGCAAT
     5701 GATACCGCGA GACCCACGCT CACCGGCTCC AGATTTATCA GCAATAAACC AGCCAGCCGG
     5761 AAGGGCCGAG CGCAGAAGTG GTCCTGCAAC TTTATCCGCC TCCATCCAGT CTATTAATTG
     5821 TTGCCGGGAA GCTAGAGTAA GTAGTTCGCC AGTTAATAGT TTGCGCAACG TTGTTGCCAT
     5881 TGCTACAGGC ATCGTGGTGT CACGCTCGTC GTTTGGTATG GCTTCATTCA GCTCCGGTTC
     5941 CCAACGATCA AGGCGAGTTA CATGATCCCC CATGTTGTGC AAAAAAGCGG TTAGCTCCTT
     6001 CGGTCCTCCG ATCGTTGTCA GAAGTAAGTT GGCCGCAGTG TTATCACTCA TGGTTATGGC
     6061 AGCACTGCAT AATTCTCTTA CTGTCATGCC ATCCGTAAGA TGCTTTTCTG TGACTGGTGA
     6121 GTACTCAACC AAGTCATTCT GAGAATAGTG TATGCGGCGA CCGAGTTGCT CTTGCCCGGC
     6181 GTCAATACGG GATAATACCG CGCCACATAG CAGAACTTTA AAAGTGCTCA TCATTGGAAA
     6241 ACGTTCTTCG GGGCGAAAAC TCTCAAGGAT CTTACCGCTG TTGAGATCCA GTTCGATGTA
     6301 ACCCACTCGT GCACCCAACT GATCTTCAGC ATCTTTTACT TTCACCAGCG TTTCTGGGTG
     6361 AGCAAAAACA GGAAGGCAAA ATGCCGCAAA AAAGGGAATA AGGGCGACAC GGAAATGTTG
     6421 AATACTCATA CTCTTCCTTT TTCAATATTA TTGAAGCATT TATCAGGGTT ATTGTCTCAT
     6481 GAGCGGATAC ATATTTGAAT GTATTTAGAA AAATAAACAA ATAGGGGTTC CGCGCACATT
     6541 TCCCCGAAAA GTGCCACCTA AATTGTAAGC GTTAATATTT TGTTAAAATT CGCGTTAAAT
     6601 TTTTGTTAAA TCAGCTCATT TTTTAACCAA TAGGCCGAAA TCGGCAAAAT CCCTTATAAA
     6661 TCAAAAGAAT AGACCGAGAT AGGGTTGAGT GTTGTTCCAG TTTGGAACAA GAGTCCACTA
     6721 TTAAAGAACG TGGACTCCAA CGTCAAAGGN NNNNNNNNNN NNNNNNNNNN NNNNNNNNNN
     6781 NNNNNNNNNN NNNNNNNNTN NNNNNNNNNN NNNNNNNNNN NNNNNNNNNN NNNNNNNNNN
     6841 NNNNNNNNNN NNNNNNNNNN NNNNNNNNNN NNNNNNNNNN NNNNNNNNNG CTGGCTAAGA
     6901 ACTCATCAGC CTCCCCGGTC CATCTACCCA CGTACCAATG CACCAATTGG CCACAATGAC
     6961 GGCTACTACA TGGTGCCATT CCTTCCTCTT TATAGGAATG GAGACTACCT CCTGTCCAAC
     7021 AAGGCTCTTG GATACGAGTA CGCCTACCTG TTGGACCCAG GTCATTGCAC AACACCAGAA
     7081 ATGCCCTCTG ATCTGCAAAA GACGTGAATA TCTGTTCAGA CACCCATATC CACTCTGTTC
     7141 CACACAGGTC AGAGGTTTGT CCAGGAGTTC TTGACAGAGG TGTAAAAAGT ACTCAAAAAT
     7201 TTTACTCAAG TGAAAGTACA AGTACTTAGG GAAAATTTTA CTCAATTAAA AGTAAAAGTA
     7261 TCTGGCTAGA ATCTTACTTG AGTAAAAGTA AAAAAGTACT CCATTAAAAT TGTACTTGAG
     7321 TATTAAGGAA GTAAAAGTAA AAGCAAGAAA GAAAACTAGA GATTCTTGTT TAAGCTTTTA
     7381 ATCTCAAAAA ACATTAAATG AAATGCATAC AAGGTTTTAT CCTGCTTTAG AACTGTTTGT
     7441 ATTTAATTAT CAAACTATAA GACAGACAAT CTAATGCCAG TACACGCTAC TCAAAGTTGT
     7501 AAAACCTCAG ATTTAACTTC AGTAGAAGCT GATTCTCAAA ATTGTTAGTG TCAAGCCTAG
     7561 CTCTTTTGGG GCTGAAAAGC AATCCTGCAG TGCTGAAAAG CCTCTCACAG GCAGCCGATG
     7621 CGGGAAGAGG TGTATTAGTC TTGATAGAGA GGCTGCAAAT AGCAGGAAAC GTGAGCAGAG
     7681 ACTCCCTGGT GTCTGAAACA CAGGCCAGAT GGGCCCTCGA G
//
