# Supplementary material for: Next-generation plasmids for transgenesis in zebrafish and beyond
Source: bioRxiv preprint, doi:10.1101/2022.12.13.520107, version 2 (2022-12-21)
Supplement: Supplemental Data File 1 [file 520107_file03.zip › Kemmler et al. Vector Maps GenBank v2/pDEST/pCB59_pDEST crybb mKate2.gbk]

LOCUS       pCB59_pDEST_crybb_mKate2      7530 bp    DNA     circular SYN 28-NOV-2022
DEFINITION  .
ACCESSION   .
VERSION     .
KEYWORDS    .
SOURCE      synthetic DNA construct (unknown)
  ORGANISM  synthetic DNA construct
            synthetic DNA construct
REFERENCE   1  (bases 1 to 7530)
  AUTHORS   .
  TITLE     Direct Submission
  JOURNAL   Exported Nov 28, 2022 from SnapGene Viewer 6.1.2
            https://www.snapgene.com
COMMENT     Annotated with pLannotate v1.2.0
FEATURES             Location/Qualifiers
     primer          1..22
                     /label="M13R"
     misc_recomb     41..160
                     /label="attR1"
                     /note="pLannotate"
                     /note="/database=snapgene"
                     /note="/fragment=False"
                     /note="/identity=97.5"
                     /note="/match_length=96.0"
                     /note="/other=protein_bind"
                     /note="color: #31849b"
     Resistance      complement(201..506)
                     /codon_start=1
                     /label="ccdB"
                     /note="pLannotate"
                     /note="/database=snapgene"
                     /note="/fragment=False"
                     /note="/identity=99.3"
                     /note="/match_length=100.0"
                     /note="/other=CDS"
                     /note="color: #993366"
                     /translation="MQFKVYTYKRESRYRLFVDVQSDIIDTPGRRMVIPLASARLLSD
                     KVPRELYPVVHIGDESWRMMTTDMASVPVSVIGEEVADLSHRENDIKNAINLMFWGI"
     CDS             complement(826..1506)
                     /codon_start=1
                     /label="CmR"
                     /note="pLannotate"
                     /note="/database=snapgene"
                     /note="/fragment=False"
                     /note="/identity=100.0"
                     /note="/match_length=100.0"
                     /note="/other=CDS"
                     /note="color: #993366"
                     /translation="MEKKITGYTTVDISQWHRKEHFEAFQSVAQCTYNQTVQLDITAF
                     LKTVKKNKHKFYPAFIHILARLMNAHPEFRMAMKDGELVIWDSVHPCYTVFHEQTETF
                     SSLWSEYHDDFRQFLHIYSQDVACYGENLAYFPKGFIENMFFVSANPWVSFTSFDLNV
                     ANMDNFFAPVFTMGKYYTQGDKVLMPLAIQVHHAVCDGFHVGRMLNELQQYCDEWQAG
                     RNLEDPAY"
     misc_recomb     complement(1615..1738)
                     /label="attR3"
                     /note="pLannotate"
                     /note="/database=snapgene"
                     /note="/fragment=False"
                     /note="/identity=99.2"
                     /note="/match_length=100.0"
                     /note="/other=protein_bind"
                     /note="color: #31849b; direction: LEFT"
     polyA_signal    complement(1778..1912)
                     /label="SV40 poly(A) signal"
                     /note="pLannotate"
                     /note="/database=snapgene"
                     /note="/fragment=False"
                     /note="/identity=100.0"
                     /note="/match_length=100.0"
                     /note="/other=polyA_signal"
                     /note="color: #a6acb3; direction: LEFT"
     promoter        2047..2666
                     /label="crybb1 promoter (D. rerio)"
                     /note="color: #a6acb3; direction: RIGHT"
                     /label="crybb1 promoter"
     promoter        2718..2874
                     /label="fragment of mimimal CMV promoter"
                     /note="color: #a6acb3"
     CDS             2875..3573
                     /codon_start=1
                     /label="mKate2"
                     /note="pLannotate"
                     /note="/database=snapgene"
                     /note="/fragment=False"
                     /note="/identity=100.0"
                     /note="/match_length=100.0"
                     /note="/other=CDS"
                     /note="color: #993366"
                     /translation="MVSELIKENMHMKLYMEGTVNNHHFKCTSEGEGKPYEGTQTMRI
                     KAVEGGPLPFAFDILATSFMYGSKTFINHTQGIPDFFKQSFPEGFTWERVTTYEDGGV
                     LTATQDTSLQDGCLIYNVKIRGVNFPSNGPVMQKKTLGWEASTETLYPADGGLEGRAD
                     MALKLVGGGHLICNLKTTYRSKKPAKNLKMPGVYYVDRRLERIKEADKETYVEQHEVA
                     VARYCDLPSKLGHR"
     misc_structure  complement(3580..3914)
                     /label="Tol2 exon1 bp1-335 of 461"
                     /note="color: #a6acb3; direction: LEFT"
     LTR             complement(4077..4095)
                     /label="Tol2 5' TIR"
     promoter        complement(4182..4200)
                     /label="T3 promoter"
                     /note="pLannotate"
                     /note="/database=snapgene"
                     /note="/fragment=False"
                     /note="/identity=100.0"
                     /note="/match_length=100.0"
                     /note="/other=promoter"
                     /note="color: #ffffff; direction: LEFT"
     primer          complement(4216..4237)
                     /label="M13R"
     rep_origin      complement(4623..5211)
                     /direction=LEFT
                     /label="ori"
                     /note="pLannotate"
                     /note="/database=snapgene"
                     /note="/fragment=False"
                     /note="/identity=99.8"
                     /note="/match_length=100.0"
                     /note="/other=rep_origin"
                     /note="color: #ffff00"
     CDS             complement(5382..6242)
                     /codon_start=1
                     /label="AmpR"
                     /note="pLannotate"
                     /note="/database=snapgene"
                     /note="/fragment=False"
                     /note="/identity=99.8"
                     /note="/match_length=100.0"
                     /note="/other=CDS"
                     /note="color: #993366"
                     /translation="MSIQHFRVALIPFFAAFCLPVFAHPETLVKVKDAEDQLGARVGY
                     IELDLNSGKILESFRPEERFPMMSTFKVLLCGAVLSRIDAGQEQLGRRIHYSQNDLVE
                     YSPVTEKHLTDGMTVRELCSAAITMSDNTAANLLLTTIGGPKELTAFLHNMGDHVTRL
                     DRWEPELNEAIPNDERDTTMPVAMATTLRKLLTGELLTLASRQQLIDWMEADKVAGPL
                     LRSALPAGWFIADKSGAGERGSRGIIAALGPDGKPSRIVVIYTTGSQATMDERNRQIA
                     EIGASLIKHW"
     LTR             complement(6984..7000)
                     /label="Tol2 3' TIR"
     misc_structure  complement(7173..7519)
                     /label="Tol2 exon4 136-482"
ORIGIN
        1 CAGGAAACAG CTATGACCAT GATTACGCCA AGCTATCAAC TTTGTATAGA AAAGTTGAAC
       61 GAGAAACGTA AAATGATATA AATATCAATA TATTAAATTA GATTTTGCAT AAAAAACAGA
      121 CTACATAATA CTGTAAAACA CAACATATCC AGTCACTATG GTCGACCTGC AGACTGGCTG
      181 TGTATAAGGG AGCCTGACAT TTATATTCCC CAGAACATCA GGTTAATGGC GTTTTTGATG
      241 TCATTTTCGC GGTGGCTGAG ATCAGCCACT TCTTCCCCGA TAACGGAGAC CGGCACACTG
      301 GCCATATCGG TGGTCATCAT GCGCCAGCTT TCATCCCCGA TATGCACCAC CGGGTAAAGT
      361 TCACGGGGGA CTTTATCTGA CAGCAGACGT GCACTGGCCA GGGGGATCAC CATCCGTCGC
      421 CCGGGCGTGT CAATAATATC ACTCTGTACA TCCACAAACA GACGATAACG GCTCTCTCTT
      481 TTATAGGTGT AAACCTTAAA CTGCATTTCA CCAGCCCCTG TTCTCGTCGG CAAAGGAGCC
      541 GTTCATTTCA ATAAACCGGG CGACCTCAGC CATCCCTTCC TGATTTTCCG CTTTCCAGCG
      601 TTCGGCACGC AGACGACGGG CTTCATTCTG CATGGTTGTG CTTACCGAAC CGGAGATATT
      661 GACATCATAT ATGCCTTGAG CAACTGATAG CTGTCGCTGT CAACTGTCAC TGTAATACGC
      721 TGCTTCATAG CATACCTCTT TTTGACATAC TTCGGGTATA CATATCAGTA TATATTCTTA
      781 TACCGCAAAA ATCAGCGCGC AAATACGCAT ACTGTTATCT GGCTTTTAGT AAGCCGGATC
      841 CTCTAGATTA CGCCCCGCCT GCCACTCATC GCAGTACTGT TGTAATTCAT TAAGCATTCT
      901 GCCGACATGG AAGCCATCAC AAACGGCATG ATGAACCTGA ATCGCCAGCG GCATCAGCAC
      961 CTTGTCGCCT TGCGTATAAT ATTTGCCCAT GGTGAAAACG GGGGCGAAGA AGTTGTCCAT
     1021 ATTGGCCACG TTTAAATCAA AACTGGTGAA ACTCACCCAG GGATTGGCTG AGACGAAAAA
     1081 CATATTCTCA ATAAACCCTT TAGGGAAATA GGCCAGGTTT TCACCGTAAC ACGCCACATC
     1141 TTGCGAATAT ATGTGTAGAA ACTGCCGGAA ATCGTCGTGG TATTCACTCC AGAGCGATGA
     1201 AAACGTTTCA GTTTGCTCAT GGAAAACGGT GTAACAAGGG TGAACACTAT CCCATATCAC
     1261 CAGCTCACCG TCTTTCATTG CCATACGGAA TTCCGGATGA GCATTCATCA GGCGGGCAAG
     1321 AATGTGAATA AAGGCCGGAT AAAACTTGTG CTTATTTTTC TTTACGGTCT TTAAAAAGGC
     1381 CGTAATATCC AGCTGAACGG TCTGGTTATA GGTACATTGA GCAACTGACT GAAATGCCTC
     1441 AAAATGTTCT TTACGATGCC ATTGGGATAT ATCAACGGTG GTATATCCAG TGATTTTTTT
     1501 CTCCATTTTA GCTTCCTTAG CTCCTGAAAA TCTCGACGGA TCCTAACTCA AAATCCACAC
     1561 ATTATACGAG CCGGAAGCAT AAAGTGTAAA GCCTGGGGTG CCTAATGCGG CCGCCATAGT
     1621 GACTGGATAT GTTGTGTTTT ACAGTATTAT GTAGTCTGTT TTTTATGCAA AATCTAATTT
     1681 AATATATTGA TATTTATATC ATTTTACGTT TCTCGTTCAA CTTTATTATA CATAGTTGAT
     1741 AATTCACTGG CCGTCGTTTT ACGGTACCAT CGATGATGAT CCAGACATGA TAAGATACAT
     1801 TGATGAGTTT GGACAAACCA CAACTAGAAT GCAGTGAAAA AAATGCTTTA TTTGTGAAAT
     1861 TTGTGATGCT ATTGCTTTAT TTGTAACCAT TATAAGCTGC AATAAACAAG TTAACAACAA
     1921 CAATTGCATT CATTTTATGT TTCAGGTTCA GGGGGAGGTG TGGGAGGTTT TTTAAAGCAA
     1981 GTAAAACCTC TACAAATGTG GTATGGCTGA TTATGATCCT CTAGATCAGA TCTCCTCGAG
     2041 CAATTGGTGC TATCATCATG ACAAAGAGAG AAGAAATCAG TTATTAGAAA TGAGTTATTA
     2101 AAACTATTAT GATTAGAAAT ATGTTTCTTT CTCTTAAACA GGATTTAAGG GGAAAATATA
     2161 CAGGGAGCGA AAAATTTTGA CTTCATCTGT ATATACATAT AATAAATAAT ACATCAATAA
     2221 ATTCCATCTA AATACGCTAC CATATATATA TATATATGTA TATACACACA CACACACACA
     2281 CCATCTAATA TATGTCATGC TACATTATTA ACTTCAGTAT GAAATCTACT CTGCTCTGGA
     2341 GTGTATCAGC GAGCGACTCC TCTGCTCGGA TTATCATCAC GTGACCTCTG ACCTGAACAC
     2401 AGACCTCTCT TAGCCATAGG TATACAGCCT ATAGCATAGA GCTCGGGCTG AGAGGGAAAG
     2461 TGCCGCCGTC AGGGCTTTCC ATTGACAGTA AAATGCTTAC GGCCTTCTGG GCGATGCGAT
     2521 GACCCTGCGC TTCGGCACGG CTGAACTCTG ATGACGGCGT GTTTCTATTG TCCGCCGCGC
     2581 GCCGCTGTGC TGCCCTTGCC AGCGTATAAA AGCTGCGGCA GTGGTGAGGA AGGCCAGAGC
     2641 GAGCCAGCCT TCCCAGCACA GCTGTAGTTT AAACGCGTTG CCATAACTTC GTATAGGATA
     2701 CTTTATACGA AGTTATCTGC ATGCTAGGTT GCCGGGAACG GTGCATTGGA ACGCGCATTC
     2761 CCCGTGTTAA TTAACAGGTA AGTGTCTTCC TCCTGTTTCC TTCCCCTGCT ATTCTGCTCA
     2821 ACCTTCCTAT CAGAAACTGC AGTATCTGTA TTTTTGCTAG GGGATCCCGC CACCATGGTG
     2881 AGCGAGCTGA TTAAGGAGAA CATGCACATG AAGCTGTACA TGGAGGGCAC CGTGAACAAC
     2941 CACCACTTCA AGTGCACATC CGAGGGCGAA GGCAAGCCCT ACGAGGGCAC CCAGACCATG
     3001 AGAATCAAGG CGGTCGAGGG CGGCCCTCTC CCCTTCGCCT TCGACATCCT GGCTACCAGC
     3061 TTCATGTACG GCAGCAAAAC CTTCATCAAC CACACCCAGG GCATCCCCGA CTTCTTTAAG
     3121 CAGTCCTTCC CCGAGGGCTT CACATGGGAG AGAGTCACCA CATACGAAGA CGGGGGCGTG
     3181 CTGACCGCTA CCCAGGACAC CAGCCTCCAG GACGGCTGCC TCATCTACAA CGTCAAGATC
     3241 AGAGGGGTGA ACTTCCCATC CAACGGCCCT GTGATGCAGA AGAAAACACT CGGCTGGGAG
     3301 GCCTCCACCG AGACCCTGTA CCCCGCTGAC GGCGGCCTGG AAGGCAGAGC CGACATGGCC
     3361 CTGAAGCTCG TGGGCGGGGG CCACCTGATC TGCAACTTGA AGACCACATA CAGATCCAAG
     3421 AAACCCGCTA AGAACCTCAA GATGCCCGGC GTCTACTATG TGGACAGAAG ACTGGAAAGA
     3481 ATCAAGGAGG CCGACAAAGA GACCTACGTC GAGCAGCACG AGGTGGCTGT GGCCAGATAC
     3541 TGCGACCTCC CTAGCAAACT GGGGCACAGA TGAAGATCTG CGAAGATACG GCCACGGGTG
     3601 CTCTTGATCC TGTGGCTGAT TTTGGACTGT GCTGCTCGCA GCTGCTGATG AATCACATAC
     3661 TTCCTCCATT TTCTTCCACT GATTGACTGT TATAATTTCC CTAATTTCCA GGTCAAGGTG
     3721 CTGTGCATTG TGGTAATAGA TGTGACATGA CGTCACTTCC AAAGGACCAA TGAACATGTC
     3781 TGACCAATTT CATATAATGT GAAAACGATT TTCATAGGCA GAATAAATAA CATTTAAATT
     3841 AAACTGGGCA TCAGCGCAAT TCAATTGGTT TGGTAATAGC AAGGGAAAAT AGAATGAAGT
     3901 GATCTCCAAA AAATAAGTAC TTTTTGACTG TAAATAAAAT TGTAAGGAGT AAAAAGTACT
     3961 TTTTTTCTAA AAAAATGTAA TTAAGTAAAA GTAAAAGTAT TGATTTTTAA TTGTACTCAA
     4021 GTAAAGTAAA AATCCCCAAA AATAATACTT AAGTACAGTA ATCAAGTAAA ATTACTCAAG
     4081 TACTTTACAC CTCTGGTTCT TGACCCCCTA CCTTCAGCAA GCCCAGCAGA TCCACTAGTT
     4141 CTAGAGCGGC CGCCACCGCG GTGGAGCTCC AGCTTTTGTT CCCTTTAGTG AGGGTTAATT
     4201 GCGCGCTTGG CGTAATCATG GTCATAGCTG TTTCCTGTGT GAAATTGTTA TCCGCTCACA
     4261 ATTCCACACA ACATACGAGC CGGAAGCATA AAGTGTAAAG CCTGGGGTGC CTAATGAGTG
     4321 AGCTAACTCA CATTAATTGC GTTGCGCTCA CTGCCCGCTT TCCAGTCGGG AAACCTGTCG
     4381 TGCCAGCTGC ATTAATGAAT CGGCCAACGC GCGGGGAGAG GCGGTTTGCG TATTGGGCGC
     4441 TCTTCCGCTT CCTCGCTCAC TGACTCGCTG CGCTCGGTCG TTCGGCTGCG GCGAGCGGTA
     4501 TCAGCTCACT CAAAGGCGGT AATACGGTTA TCCACAGAAT CAGGGGATAA CGCAGGAAAG
     4561 AACATGTGAG CAAAAGGCCA GCAAAAGGCC AGGAACCGTA AAAAGGCCGC GTTGCTGGCG
     4621 TTTTTCCATA GGCTCCGCCC CCCTGACGAG CATCACAAAA ATCGACGCTC AAGTCAGAGG
     4681 TGGCGAAACC CGACAGGACT ATAAAGATAC CAGGCGTTTC CCCCTGGAAG CTCCCTCGTG
     4741 CGCTCTCCTG TTCCGACCCT GCCGCTTACC GGATACCTGT CCGCCTTTCT CCCTTCGGGA
     4801 AGCGTGGCGC TTTCTCATAG CTCACGCTGT AGGTATCTCA GTTCGGTGTA GGTCGTTCGC
     4861 TCCAAGCTGG GCTGTGTGCA CGAACCCCCC GTTCAGCCCG ACCGCTGCGC CTTATCCGGT
     4921 AACTATCGTC TTGAGTCCAA CCCGGTAAGA CACGACTTAT CGCCACTGGC AGCAGCCACT
     4981 GGTAACAGGA TTAGCAGAGC GAGGTATGTA GGCGGTGCTA CAGAGTTCTT GAAGTGGTGG
     5041 CCTAACTACG GCTACACTAG AAGAACAGTA TTTGGTATCT GCGCTCTGCT GAAGCCAGTT
     5101 ACCTTCGGAA AAAGAGTTGG TAGCTCTTGA TCCGGCAAAC AAACCACCGC TGGTAGCGGT
     5161 GGTTTTTTTG TTTGCAAGCA GCAGATTACG CGCAGAAAAA AAGGATCTCA AGAAGATCCT
     5221 TTGATCTTTT CTACGGGGTC TGACGCTCAG TGGAACGAAA ACTCACGTTA AGGCATTTTG
     5281 GTCATGAGAT TATCAAAAAG GATCTTCACC TAGATCCTTT TAAATTAAAA ATGAAGTTTT
     5341 AAATCAATCT AAAGTATATA TGAGTAAACT TGGTCTGACA GTTACCAATG CTTAATCAGT
     5401 GAGGCACCTA TCTCAGCGAT CTGTCTATTT CGTTCATCCA TAGTTGCCTG ACTCCCCGTC
     5461 GTGTAGATAA CTACGATACG GGAGGGCTTA CCATCTGGCC CCAGTGCTGC AATGATACCG
     5521 CGAGACCCAC GCTCACCGGC TCCAGATTTA TCAGCAATAA ACCAGCCAGC CGGAAGGGCC
     5581 GAGCGCAGAA GTGGTCCTGC AACTTTATCC GCCTCCATCC AGTCTATTAA TTGTTGCCGG
     5641 GAAGCTAGAG TAAGTAGTTC GCCAGTTAAT AGTTTGCGCA ACGTTGTTGC CATTGCTACA
     5701 GGCATCGTGG TGTCACGCTC GTCGTTTGGT ATGGCTTCAT TCAGCTCCGG TTCCCAACGA
     5761 TCAAGGCGAG TTACATGATC CCCCATGTTG TGCAAAAAAG CGGTTAGCTC CTTCGGTCCT
     5821 CCGATCGTTG TCAGAAGTAA GTTGGCCGCA GTGTTATCAC TCATGGTTAT GGCAGCACTG
     5881 CATAATTCTC TTACTGTCAT GCCATCCGTA AGATGCTTTT CTGTGACTGG TGAGTACTCA
     5941 ACCAAGTCAT TCTGAGAATA GTGTATGCGG CGACCGAGTT GCTCTTGCCC GGCGTCAATA
     6001 CGGGATAATA CCGCGCCACA TAGCAGAACT TTAAAAGTGC TCATCATTGG AAAACGTTCT
     6061 TCGGGGCGAA AACTCTCAAG GATCTTACCG CTGTTGAGAT CCAGTTCGAT GTAACCCACT
     6121 CGTGCACCCA ACTGATCTTC AGCATCTTTT ACTTTCACCA GCGTTTCTGG GTGAGCAAAA
     6181 ACAGGAAGGC AAAATGCCGC AAAAAAGGGA ATAAGGGCGA CACGGAAATG TTGAATACTC
     6241 ATACTCTTCC TTTTTCAATA TTATTGAAGC ATTTATCAGG GTTATTGTCT CATGAGCGGA
     6301 TACATATTTG AATGTATTTA GAAAAATAAA CAAATAGGGG TTCCGCGCAC ATTTCCCCGA
     6361 AAAGTGCCAC CTAAATTGTA AGCGTTAATA TTTTGTTAAA ATTCGCGTTA AATTTTTGTT
     6421 AAATCAGCTC ATTTTTTAAC CAATAGGCCG AAATCGGCAA AATCCCTTAT AAATCAAAAG
     6481 AATAGACCGA GATAGGGTTG AGTGTTGTTC CAGTTTGGAA CAAGAGTCCA CTATTAAAGA
     6541 ACGTGGACTC CAACGTCAAA GGNNNNNNNN NNNNNNNNNN NNNNNNNNNN NNNNNNNNNN
     6601 NNNNNNNNNN NTNNNNNNNN NNNNNNNNNN NNNNNNNNNN NNNNNNNNNN NNNNNNNNNN
     6661 NNNNNNNNNN NNNNNNNNNN NNNNNNNNNN NNNNNNNNGC TGGCTAAGAA CTCATCAGCC
     6721 TCCCCGGTCC ATCTACCCAC GTACCAATGC ACCAATTGGC CACAATGACG GCTACTACAT
     6781 GGTGCCATTC CTTCCTCTTT ATAGGAATGG AGACTACCTC CTGTCCAACA ATGCTCTTGG
     6841 ATACGAGTAC GCCTACCTGT TGGACCCAGG TCATTGCACA ACACCAGAAA TGCCCTCTGA
     6901 TCTGCAAAAG ACGTGAATAT CTGTTCAGAC ACCCATATCC ACTCTGTTCC ACACAGGTCA
     6961 GAGGTTTGTC CAGGAGTTCT TGACAGAGGT GTAAAAAGTA CTCAAAAATT TTACTCAAGT
     7021 GAAAGTACAA GTACTTAGGG AAAATTTTAC TCAATTAAAA GTAAAAGTAT CTGGCTAGAA
     7081 TCTTACTTGA GTAAAAGTAA AAAAGTACTC CATTAAAATT GTACTTGAGT ATTAAGGAAG
     7141 TAAAAGTAAA AGCAAGAAAG AAAACTAGAG ATTCTTGTTT AAGCTTTTAA TCTCAAAAAA
     7201 CATTAAATGA AATGCATACA AGGTTTTATC CTGCTTTAGA ACTGTTTGTA TTTAATTATC
     7261 AAACTATAAG ACAGACAATC TAATGCCAGT ACACGCTACT CAAAGTTGTA AAACCTCAGA
     7321 TTTAACTTCA GTAGAAGCTG ATTCTCAAAA TTGTTAGTGT CAAGCCTAGC TCTTTTGGGG
     7381 CTGAAAAGCA ATCCTGCAGT GCTGAAAAGC CTCTCACAGG CAGCCGATGC GGGAAGAGGT
     7441 GTATTAGTCT TGATAGAGAG GCTGCAAATA GCAGGAAACG TGAGCAGAGA CTCCCTGGTG
     7501 TCTGAAACAC AGGCCAGATG GGCCCTCGAG
//
