# Supplementary material for: Next-generation plasmids for transgenesis in zebrafish and beyond
Source: bioRxiv preprint, doi:10.1101/2022.12.13.520107, version 2 (2022-12-21)
Supplement: Supplemental Data File 1 [file 520107_file03.zip › Kemmler et al. Vector Maps GenBank v2/pME/763.pME-mApplev2.gbk]

LOCUS       763.pME-mApplev2      3261 bp    DNA     circular SYN 27-AUG-2012
SOURCE      synthetic DNA construct (unknown)
  ORGANISM  synthetic DNA construct
            synthetic DNA construct
REFERENCE   1  (bases 1 to 3261)
  AUTHORS   .
  TITLE     Direct Submission
  JOURNAL   Exported Dec 9, 2022 from SnapGene Viewer 6.1.2 to Vector NTI(R) 
            format
            https://www.snapgene.com
COMMENT     Insert from New DNA 13 to 759Backbone from 
            /Volumes/chienlab/Documents/Chien labstuff/Sequencher projects/218. 
            pDONR 221.gb 2897 to 651
            KMK fixed 8/27/12
FEATURES             Location/Qualifiers
     primer          1..16
                     /label="M13F"
     misc_recomb     33..132
                     /label="attL1"
     CDS             138..845
                     /label="mApple"
     misc_recomb     850..949
                     /label="attL2"
     promoter        complement(963..982)
                     /label="T7"
     primer          complement(990..1006)
                     /label="M13 rv"
     CDS             1119..1928
                     /label="kanR"
     rep_origin      2049..2722
                     /label="pUC ori"
     terminator      2993..3020
                     /label="T2"
     terminator      3152..3195
                     /label="T1"
ORIGIN
        1 GTAAAACGAC GGCCAGTCTT AAGCTCGGGC CCCAAATAAT GATTTTATTT TGACTGATAG
       61 TGACCTGTTC GTTGCAACAC ATTGATGAGC AATGCTTTTT TATAATGCCA ACTTTGTACA
      121 AAAAAGCAGG CTGGACCATG GTGAGCAAGG GCGAGGAGAA TAACATGGCC ATCATCAAGG
      181 AGTTCATGCG CTTCAAGGTG CACATGGAGG GCTCCGTGAA CGGCCACGAG TTCGAGATCG
      241 AGGGCGAGGG CGAGGGCCGC CCCTACGAGG CCTTTCAGAC CGCTAAGCTG AAGGTGACCA
      301 AGGGTGGCCC CCTGCCCTTC GCCTGGGACA TCCTGTCCCC TCAGTTCATG TACGGCTCCA
      361 AGGTCTACAT TAAGCACCCA GCCGACATCC CCGACTACTT CAAGCTGTCC TTCCCCGAGG
      421 GCTTCAGGTG GGAGCGCGTG ATGAACTTCG AGGACGGCGG CATTATTCAC GTTAACCAGG
      481 ACTCCTCCCT GCAGGACGGC GTGTTCATCT ACAAGGTGAA GCTGCGCGGC ACCAACTTCC
      541 CCTCCGACGG CCCCGTAATG CAGAAGAAGA CCATGGGCTG GGAGGCCTCC GAGGAGCGGA
      601 TGTACCCCGA GGACGGCGCC CTGAAGAGCG AGATCAAGAA GAGGCTGAAG CTGAAGGACG
      661 GCGGCCACTA CGCCGCCGAG GTCAAGACCA CCTACAAGGC CAAGAAGCCC GTGCAGCTGC
      721 CCGGCGCCTA CATCGTCGAC ATCAAGTTGG ACATCGTGTC CCACAACGAG GACTACACCA
      781 TCGTGGAACA GTACGAACGC GCCGAGGGCC GCCACTCCAC CGGCGGCATG GACGAGCTGT
      841 ACAAGTAACA CCCAGCTTTC TTGTACAAAG TTGGCATTAT AAGAAAGCAT TGCTTATCAA
      901 TTTGTTGCAA CGAACAGGTC ACTATCAGTC AAAATAAAAT CATTATTTGC CATCCAGCTG
      961 ATATCCCCTA TAGTGAGTCG TATTACATGG TCATAGCTGT TTCCTGGCAG CTCTGGCCCG
     1021 TGTCTCAAAA TCTCTGATGT TACATTGCAC AAGATAAAAT AATATCATCA TGAACAATAA
     1081 AACTGTCTGC TTACATAAAC AGTAATACAA GGGGTGTTAT GAGCCATATT CAACGGGAAA
     1141 CGTCGAGGCC GCGATTAAAT TCCAACATGG ATGCTGATTT ATATGGGTAT AAATGGGCTC
     1201 GCGATAATGT CGGGCAATCA GGTGCGACAA TCTATCGCTT GTATGGGAAG CCCGATGCGC
     1261 CAGAGTTGTT TCTGAAACAT GGCAAAGGTA GCGTTGCCAA TGATGTTACA GATGAGATGG
     1321 TCAGACTAAA CTGGCTGACG GAATTTATGC CTCTTCCGAC CATCAAGCAT TTTATCCGTA
     1381 CTCCTGATGA TGCATGGTTA CTCACCACTG CGATCCCCGG AAAAACAGCA TTCCAGGTAT
     1441 TAGAAGAATA TCCTGATTCA GGTGAAAATA TTGTTGATGC GCTGGCAGTG TTCCTGCGCC
     1501 GGTTGCATTC GATTCCTGTT TGTAATTGTC CTTTTAACAG CGATCGCGTA TTTCGTCTCG
     1561 CTCAGGCGCA ATCACGAATG AATAACGGTT TGGTTGATGC GAGTGATTTT GATGACGAGC
     1621 GTAATGGCTG GCCTGTTGAA CAAGTCTGGA AAGAAATGCA TAAACTTTTG CCATTCTCAC
     1681 CGGATTCAGT CGTCACTCAT GGTGATTTCT CACTTGATAA CCTTATTTTT GACGAGGGGA
     1741 AATTAATAGG TTGTATTGAT GTTGGACGAG TCGGAATCGC AGACCGATAC CAGGATCTTG
     1801 CCATCCTATG GAACTGCCTC GGTGAGTTTT CTCCTTCATT ACAGAAACGG CTTTTTCAAA
     1861 AATATGGTAT TGATAATCCT GATATGAATA AATTGCAGTT TCATTTGATG CTCGATGAGT
     1921 TTTTCTAATC AGAATTGGTT AATTGGTTGT AACACTGGCA GAGCATTACG CTGACTTGAC
     1981 GGGACGGCGC AAGCTCATGA CCAAAATCCC TTAACGTGAG TTACGCGTCG TTCCACTGAG
     2041 CGTCAGACCC CGTAGAAAAG ATCAAAGGAT CTTCTTGAGA TCCTTTTTTT CTGCGCGTAA
     2101 TCTGCTGCTT GCAAACAAAA AAACCACCGC TACCAGCGGT GGTTTGTTTG CCGGATCAAG
     2161 AGCTACCAAC TCTTTTTCCG AAGGTAACTG GCTTCAGCAG AGCGCAGATA CCAAATACTG
     2221 TTCTTCTAGT GTAGCCGTAG TTAGGCCACC ACTTCAAGAA CTCTGTAGCA CCGCCTACAT
     2281 ACCTCGCTCT GCTAATCCTG TTACCAGTGG CTGCTGCCAG TGGCGATAAG TCGTGTCTTA
     2341 CCGGGTTGGA CTCAAGACGA TAGTTACCGG ATAAGGCGCA GCGGTCGGGC TGAACGGGGG
     2401 GTTCGTGCAC ACAGCCCAGC TTGGAGCGAA CGACCTACAC CGAACTGAGA TACCTACAGC
     2461 GTGAGCTATG AGAAAGCGCC ACGCTTCCCG AAGGGAGAAA GGCGGACAGG TATCCGGTAA
     2521 GCGGCAGGGT CGGAACAGGA GAGCGCACGA GGGAGCTTCC AGGGGGAAAC GCCTGGTATC
     2581 TTTATAGTCC TGTCGGGTTT CGCCACCTCT GACTTGAGCG TCGATTTTTG TGATGCTCGT
     2641 CAGGGGGGCG GAGCCTATGG AAAAACGCCA GCAACGCGGC CTTTTTACGG TTCCTGGCCT
     2701 TTTGCTGGCC TTTTGCTCAC ATGTTCTTTC CTGCGTTATC CCCTGATTCT GTGGATAACC
     2761 GTATTACCGC CTTTGAGTGA GCTGATACCG CTCGCCGCAG CCGAACGACC GAGCGCAGCG
     2821 AGTCAGTGAG CGAGGAAGCG GAAGAGCGCC CAATACGCAA ACCGCCTCTC CCCGCGCGTT
     2881 GGCCGATTCA TTAATGCAGC TGGCACGACA GGTTTCCCGA CTGGAAAGCG GGCAGTGAGC
     2941 GCAACGCAAT TAATACGCGT ACCGCTAGCC AGGAAGAGTT TGTAGAAACG CAAAAAGGCC
     3001 ATCCGTCAGG ATGGCCTTCT GCTTAGTTTG ATGCCTGGCA GTTTATGGCG GGCGTCCTGC
     3061 CCGCCACCCT CCGGGCCGTT GCTTCACAAC GTTCAAATCC GCTCCCGGCG GATTTGTCCT
     3121 ACTCAGGAGA GCGTTCACCG ACAAACAACA GATAAAACGA AAGGCCCAGT CTTCCGACTG
     3181 AGCCTTTCGT TTTATTTGAT GCCTGGCAGT TCCCTACTCT CGCGTTAACG CTAGCATGGA
     3241 TGTTTTCCCA GTCACGACGT T
//
