# Supplementary material for: Next-generation plasmids for transgenesis in zebrafish and beyond
Source: bioRxiv preprint, doi:10.1101/2022.12.13.520107, version 2 (2022-12-21)
Supplement: Supplemental Data File 1 [file 520107_file03.zip › Kemmler et al. Vector Maps GenBank v2/pME/764.pME-nlsmApple.gbk]

LOCUS       764.pME-nlsmAppl      3288 bp    DNA     circular SYN 27-AUG-2012
SOURCE      synthetic DNA construct (unknown)
  ORGANISM  synthetic DNA construct
            synthetic DNA construct
REFERENCE   1  (bases 1 to 3288)
  AUTHORS   .
  TITLE     Direct Submission
  JOURNAL   Exported Dec 9, 2022 from SnapGene Viewer 6.1.2 to Vector NTI(R) 
            format
            https://www.snapgene.com
COMMENT     Insert from New DNA 13 to 759Backbone from 
            /Volumes/chienlab/Documents/Chien labstuff/Sequencher projects/218. 
            pDONR 221.gb 2897 to 651
            KMK fixed 8/27/12
FEATURES             Location/Qualifiers
     primer          1..16
                     /label="M13F"
     misc_recomb     33..132
                     /label="attL1"
     misc_structure  138..164
                     /label="nls"
     CDS             165..872
                     /label="mApple"
     misc_recomb     877..976
                     /label="attL2"
     promoter        complement(990..1009)
                     /label="T7"
     primer          complement(1013..1033)
                     /label="M13R"
     CDS             1146..1955
                     /label="kanR"
     rep_origin      2076..2749
                     /label="pUC ori"
     terminator      3020..3047
                     /label="T2"
     terminator      3179..3222
                     /label="T1"
ORIGIN
        1 GTAAAACGAC GGCCAGTCTT AAGCTCGGGC CCCAAATAAT GATTTTATTT TGACTGATAG
       61 TGACCTGTTC GTTGCAACAC ATTGATGAGC AATGCTTTTT TATAATGCCA ACTTTGTACA
      121 AAAAAGCAGG CTGGACCATG GCTCCAAAGA AGAAGCGTAA GGTAATGGTG AGCAAGGGCG
      181 AGGAGAATAA CATGGCCATC ATCAAGGAGT TCATGCGCTT CAAGGTGCAC ATGGAGGGCT
      241 CCGTGAACGG CCACGAGTTC GAGATCGAGG GCGAGGGCGA GGGCCGCCCC TACGAGGCCT
      301 TTCAGACCGC TAAGCTGAAG GTGACCAAGG GTGGCCCCCT GCCCTTCGCC TGGGACATCC
      361 TGTCCCCTCA GTTCATGTAC GGCTCCAAGG TCTACATTAA GCACCCAGCC GACATCCCCG
      421 ACTACTTCAA GCTGTCCTTC CCCGAGGGCT TCAGGTGGGA GCGCGTGATG AACTTCGAGG
      481 ACGGCGGCAT TATTCACGTT AACCAGGACT CCTCCCTGCA GGACGGCGTG TTCATCTACA
      541 AGGTGAAGCT GCGCGGCACC AACTTCCCCT CCGACGGCCC CGTAATGCAG AAGAAGACCA
      601 TGGGCTGGGA GGCCTCCGAG GAGCGGATGT ACCCCGAGGA CGGCGCCCTG AAGAGCGAGA
      661 TCAAGAAGAG GCTGAAGCTG AAGGACGGCG GCCACTACGC CGCCGAGGTC AAGACCACCT
      721 ACAAGGCCAA GAAGCCCGTG CAGCTGCCCG GCGCCTACAT CGTCGACATC AAGTTGGACA
      781 TCGTGTCCCA CAACGAGGAC TACACCATCG TGGAACAGTA CGAACGCGCC GAGGGCCGCC
      841 ACTCCACCGG CGGCATGGAC GAGCTGTACA AGTAACACCC AGCTTTCTTG TACAAAGTTG
      901 GCATTATAAG AAAGCATTGC TTATCAATTT GTTGCAACGA ACAGGTCACT ATCAGTCAAA
      961 ATAAAATCAT TATTTGCCAT CCAGCTGATA TCCCCTATAG TGAGTCGTAT TACATGGTCA
     1021 TAGCTGTTTC CTGGCAGCTC TGGCCCGTGT CTCAAAATCT CTGATGTTAC ATTGCACAAG
     1081 ATAAAATAAT ATCATCATGA ACAATAAAAC TGTCTGCTTA CATAAACAGT AATACAAGGG
     1141 GTGTTATGAG CCATATTCAA CGGGAAACGT CGAGGCCGCG ATTAAATTCC AACATGGATG
     1201 CTGATTTATA TGGGTATAAA TGGGCTCGCG ATAATGTCGG GCAATCAGGT GCGACAATCT
     1261 ATCGCTTGTA TGGGAAGCCC GATGCGCCAG AGTTGTTTCT GAAACATGGC AAAGGTAGCG
     1321 TTGCCAATGA TGTTACAGAT GAGATGGTCA GACTAAACTG GCTGACGGAA TTTATGCCTC
     1381 TTCCGACCAT CAAGCATTTT ATCCGTACTC CTGATGATGC ATGGTTACTC ACCACTGCGA
     1441 TCCCCGGAAA AACAGCATTC CAGGTATTAG AAGAATATCC TGATTCAGGT GAAAATATTG
     1501 TTGATGCGCT GGCAGTGTTC CTGCGCCGGT TGCATTCGAT TCCTGTTTGT AATTGTCCTT
     1561 TTAACAGCGA TCGCGTATTT CGTCTCGCTC AGGCGCAATC ACGAATGAAT AACGGTTTGG
     1621 TTGATGCGAG TGATTTTGAT GACGAGCGTA ATGGCTGGCC TGTTGAACAA GTCTGGAAAG
     1681 AAATGCATAA ACTTTTGCCA TTCTCACCGG ATTCAGTCGT CACTCATGGT GATTTCTCAC
     1741 TTGATAACCT TATTTTTGAC GAGGGGAAAT TAATAGGTTG TATTGATGTT GGACGAGTCG
     1801 GAATCGCAGA CCGATACCAG GATCTTGCCA TCCTATGGAA CTGCCTCGGT GAGTTTTCTC
     1861 CTTCATTACA GAAACGGCTT TTTCAAAAAT ATGGTATTGA TAATCCTGAT ATGAATAAAT
     1921 TGCAGTTTCA TTTGATGCTC GATGAGTTTT TCTAATCAGA ATTGGTTAAT TGGTTGTAAC
     1981 ACTGGCAGAG CATTACGCTG ACTTGACGGG ACGGCGCAAG CTCATGACCA AAATCCCTTA
     2041 ACGTGAGTTA CGCGTCGTTC CACTGAGCGT CAGACCCCGT AGAAAAGATC AAAGGATCTT
     2101 CTTGAGATCC TTTTTTTCTG CGCGTAATCT GCTGCTTGCA AACAAAAAAA CCACCGCTAC
     2161 CAGCGGTGGT TTGTTTGCCG GATCAAGAGC TACCAACTCT TTTTCCGAAG GTAACTGGCT
     2221 TCAGCAGAGC GCAGATACCA AATACTGTTC TTCTAGTGTA GCCGTAGTTA GGCCACCACT
     2281 TCAAGAACTC TGTAGCACCG CCTACATACC TCGCTCTGCT AATCCTGTTA CCAGTGGCTG
     2341 CTGCCAGTGG CGATAAGTCG TGTCTTACCG GGTTGGACTC AAGACGATAG TTACCGGATA
     2401 AGGCGCAGCG GTCGGGCTGA ACGGGGGGTT CGTGCACACA GCCCAGCTTG GAGCGAACGA
     2461 CCTACACCGA ACTGAGATAC CTACAGCGTG AGCTATGAGA AAGCGCCACG CTTCCCGAAG
     2521 GGAGAAAGGC GGACAGGTAT CCGGTAAGCG GCAGGGTCGG AACAGGAGAG CGCACGAGGG
     2581 AGCTTCCAGG GGGAAACGCC TGGTATCTTT ATAGTCCTGT CGGGTTTCGC CACCTCTGAC
     2641 TTGAGCGTCG ATTTTTGTGA TGCTCGTCAG GGGGGCGGAG CCTATGGAAA AACGCCAGCA
     2701 ACGCGGCCTT TTTACGGTTC CTGGCCTTTT GCTGGCCTTT TGCTCACATG TTCTTTCCTG
     2761 CGTTATCCCC TGATTCTGTG GATAACCGTA TTACCGCCTT TGAGTGAGCT GATACCGCTC
     2821 GCCGCAGCCG AACGACCGAG CGCAGCGAGT CAGTGAGCGA GGAAGCGGAA GAGCGCCCAA
     2881 TACGCAAACC GCCTCTCCCC GCGCGTTGGC CGATTCATTA ATGCAGCTGG CACGACAGGT
     2941 TTCCCGACTG GAAAGCGGGC AGTGAGCGCA ACGCAATTAA TACGCGTACC GCTAGCCAGG
     3001 AAGAGTTTGT AGAAACGCAA AAAGGCCATC CGTCAGGATG GCCTTCTGCT TAGTTTGATG
     3061 CCTGGCAGTT TATGGCGGGC GTCCTGCCCG CCACCCTCCG GGCCGTTGCT TCACAACGTT
     3121 CAAATCCGCT CCCGGCGGAT TTGTCCTACT CAGGAGAGCG TTCACCGACA AACAACAGAT
     3181 AAAACGAAAG GCCCAGTCTT CCGACTGAGC CTTTCGTTTT ATTTGATGCC TGGCAGTTCC
     3241 CTACTCTCGC GTTAACGCTA GCATGGATGT TTTCCCAGTC ACGACGTT
//
