# Supplementary material for: Next-generation plasmids for transgenesis in zebrafish and beyond
Source: bioRxiv preprint, doi:10.1101/2022.12.13.520107, version 2 (2022-12-21)
Supplement: Supplemental Data File 1 [file 520107_file03.zip › Kemmler et al. Vector Maps GenBank v2/pME/765.pME-nlsmCerulean.gbk]

LOCUS       765.pME-nlsCerul      3306 bp    DNA     circular SYN 27-AUG-2012
SOURCE      synthetic DNA construct (unknown)
  ORGANISM  synthetic DNA construct
            synthetic DNA construct
REFERENCE   1  (bases 1 to 3306)
  AUTHORS   .
  TITLE     Direct Submission
  JOURNAL   Exported Dec 9, 2022 from SnapGene Viewer 6.1.2 to Vector NTI(R) 
            format
            https://www.snapgene.com
COMMENT     Insert from /Users/chienlab/Desktop/Cerulean PCR.gb 13 to 
            774Backbone from /Users/chienlab/Desktop/Sequencher projects 
            Copy/218.pDONR 221.gb 2897 to 651
            KMK fixed 8/27/12
FEATURES             Location/Qualifiers
     primer          1..16
                     /label="M13F"
     misc_recomb     33..132
                     /label="attL1"
     misc_structure  138..164
                     /label="nls"
     CDS             165..890
                     /label="Cerulean"
     misc_recomb     895..994
                     /label="attL2"
     promoter        complement(1008..1027)
                     /label="T7"
     primer          complement(1031..1051)
                     /label="M13R"
     CDS             1164..1973
                     /label="kanR"
     rep_origin      2094..2767
                     /label="pUC ori"
     terminator      3038..3065
                     /label="T2"
     terminator      3197..3240
                     /label="T1"
ORIGIN
        1 GTAAAACGAC GGCCAGTCTT AAGCTCGGGC CCCAAATAAT GATTTTATTT TGACTGATAG
       61 TGACCTGTTC GTTGCAACAC ATTGATGAGC AATGCTTTTT TATAATGCCA ACTTTGTACA
      121 AAAAAGCAGG CTGGACCATG GCTCCAAAGA AGAAGCGTAA GGTAATGGTG AGCAAGGGCG
      181 AGGAGCTGTT CACCGGGGTG GTGCCCATCC TGGTCGAGCT GGACGGCGAC GTAAACGGCC
      241 ACAAGTTCAG CGTGTCCGGC GAGGGCGAGG GCGATGCCAC CTACGGCAAG CTGACCCTGA
      301 AGTTCATCTG CACCACCGGC AAGCTGCCCG TGCCCTGGCC CACCCTCGTG ACCACCCTGA
      361 CCTGGGGCGT GCAGTGCTTC GCCCGCTACC CCGACCACAT GAAGCAGCAC GACTTCTTCA
      421 AGTCCGCCAT GCCCGAAGGC TACGTCCAGG AGCGCACCAT CTTCTTCAAG GACGACGGCA
      481 ACTACAAGAC CCGCGCCGAG GTGAAGTTCG AGGGCGACAC CCTGGTGAAC CGCATCGAGC
      541 TGAAGGGCAT CGACTTCAAG GAGGACGGCA ACATCCTGGG GCACAAGCTG GAGTACAACG
      601 CCATCAGCGA CAACGTCTAT ATCACCGCCG ACAAGCAGAA GAACGGCATC AAGGCCAACT
      661 TCAAGATCCG CCACAACATC GAGGACGGCA GCGTGCAGCT CGCCGACCAC TACCAGCAGA
      721 ACACCCCCAT CGGCGACGGC CCCGTGCTGC TGCCCGACAA CCACTACCTG AGCACCCAGT
      781 CCAAGCTGAG CAAAGACCCC AACGAGAAGC GCGATCACAT GGTCCTGCTG GAGTTCGTGA
      841 CCGCCGCCGG GATCACTCTC GGCATGGACG AGCTGTACAA GGGGCGCGCC TGACACCCAG
      901 CTTTCTTGTA CAAAGTTGGC ATTATAAGAA AGCATTGCTT ATCAATTTGT TGCAACGAAC
      961 AGGTCACTAT CAGTCAAAAT AAAATCATTA TTTGCCATCC AGCTGATATC CCCTATAGTG
     1021 AGTCGTATTA CATGGTCATA GCTGTTTCCT GGCAGCTCTG GCCCGTGTCT CAAAATCTCT
     1081 GATGTTACAT TGCACAAGAT AAAATAATAT CATCATGAAC AATAAAACTG TCTGCTTACA
     1141 TAAACAGTAA TACAAGGGGT GTTATGAGCC ATATTCAACG GGAAACGTCG AGGCCGCGAT
     1201 TAAATTCCAA CATGGATGCT GATTTATATG GGTATAAATG GGCTCGCGAT AATGTCGGGC
     1261 AATCAGGTGC GACAATCTAT CGCTTGTATG GGAAGCCCGA TGCGCCAGAG TTGTTTCTGA
     1321 AACATGGCAA AGGTAGCGTT GCCAATGATG TTACAGATGA GATGGTCAGA CTAAACTGGC
     1381 TGACGGAATT TATGCCTCTT CCGACCATCA AGCATTTTAT CCGTACTCCT GATGATGCAT
     1441 GGTTACTCAC CACTGCGATC CCCGGAAAAA CAGCATTCCA GGTATTAGAA GAATATCCTG
     1501 ATTCAGGTGA AAATATTGTT GATGCGCTGG CAGTGTTCCT GCGCCGGTTG CATTCGATTC
     1561 CTGTTTGTAA TTGTCCTTTT AACAGCGATC GCGTATTTCG TCTCGCTCAG GCGCAATCAC
     1621 GAATGAATAA CGGTTTGGTT GATGCGAGTG ATTTTGATGA CGAGCGTAAT GGCTGGCCTG
     1681 TTGAACAAGT CTGGAAAGAA ATGCATAAAC TTTTGCCATT CTCACCGGAT TCAGTCGTCA
     1741 CTCATGGTGA TTTCTCACTT GATAACCTTA TTTTTGACGA GGGGAAATTA ATAGGTTGTA
     1801 TTGATGTTGG ACGAGTCGGA ATCGCAGACC GATACCAGGA TCTTGCCATC CTATGGAACT
     1861 GCCTCGGTGA GTTTTCTCCT TCATTACAGA AACGGCTTTT TCAAAAATAT GGTATTGATA
     1921 ATCCTGATAT GAATAAATTG CAGTTTCATT TGATGCTCGA TGAGTTTTTC TAATCAGAAT
     1981 TGGTTAATTG GTTGTAACAC TGGCAGAGCA TTACGCTGAC TTGACGGGAC GGCGCAAGCT
     2041 CATGACCAAA ATCCCTTAAC GTGAGTTACG CGTCGTTCCA CTGAGCGTCA GACCCCGTAG
     2101 AAAAGATCAA AGGATCTTCT TGAGATCCTT TTTTTCTGCG CGTAATCTGC TGCTTGCAAA
     2161 CAAAAAAACC ACCGCTACCA GCGGTGGTTT GTTTGCCGGA TCAAGAGCTA CCAACTCTTT
     2221 TTCCGAAGGT AACTGGCTTC AGCAGAGCGC AGATACCAAA TACTGTTCTT CTAGTGTAGC
     2281 CGTAGTTAGG CCACCACTTC AAGAACTCTG TAGCACCGCC TACATACCTC GCTCTGCTAA
     2341 TCCTGTTACC AGTGGCTGCT GCCAGTGGCG ATAAGTCGTG TCTTACCGGG TTGGACTCAA
     2401 GACGATAGTT ACCGGATAAG GCGCAGCGGT CGGGCTGAAC GGGGGGTTCG TGCACACAGC
     2461 CCAGCTTGGA GCGAACGACC TACACCGAAC TGAGATACCT ACAGCGTGAG CTATGAGAAA
     2521 GCGCCACGCT TCCCGAAGGG AGAAAGGCGG ACAGGTATCC GGTAAGCGGC AGGGTCGGAA
     2581 CAGGAGAGCG CACGAGGGAG CTTCCAGGGG GAAACGCCTG GTATCTTTAT AGTCCTGTCG
     2641 GGTTTCGCCA CCTCTGACTT GAGCGTCGAT TTTTGTGATG CTCGTCAGGG GGGCGGAGCC
     2701 TATGGAAAAA CGCCAGCAAC GCGGCCTTTT TACGGTTCCT GGCCTTTTGC TGGCCTTTTG
     2761 CTCACATGTT CTTTCCTGCG TTATCCCCTG ATTCTGTGGA TAACCGTATT ACCGCCTTTG
     2821 AGTGAGCTGA TACCGCTCGC CGCAGCCGAA CGACCGAGCG CAGCGAGTCA GTGAGCGAGG
     2881 AAGCGGAAGA GCGCCCAATA CGCAAACCGC CTCTCCCCGC GCGTTGGCCG ATTCATTAAT
     2941 GCAGCTGGCA CGACAGGTTT CCCGACTGGA AAGCGGGCAG TGAGCGCAAC GCAATTAATA
     3001 CGCGTACCGC TAGCCAGGAA GAGTTTGTAG AAACGCAAAA AGGCCATCCG TCAGGATGGC
     3061 CTTCTGCTTA GTTTGATGCC TGGCAGTTTA TGGCGGGCGT CCTGCCCGCC ACCCTCCGGG
     3121 CCGTTGCTTC ACAACGTTCA AATCCGCTCC CGGCGGATTT GTCCTACTCA GGAGAGCGTT
     3181 CACCGACAAA CAACAGATAA AACGAAAGGC CCAGTCTTCC GACTGAGCCT TTCGTTTTAT
     3241 TTGATGCCTG GCAGTTCCCT ACTCTCGCGT TAACGCTAGC ATGGATGTTT TCCCAGTCAC
     3301 GACGTT
//
