# Supplementary material for: Next-generation plasmids for transgenesis in zebrafish and beyond
Source: bioRxiv preprint, doi:10.1101/2022.12.13.520107, version 2 (2022-12-21)
Supplement: Supplemental Data File 1 [file 520107_file03.zip › Kemmler et al. Vector Maps GenBank v2/pME/768.pME-mAppleCAAX.gbk]

LOCUS       768.pME-mAppleCA      3321 bp    DNA     circular SYN 27-AUG-2012
SOURCE      synthetic DNA construct (unknown)
  ORGANISM  synthetic DNA construct
            synthetic DNA construct
REFERENCE   1  (bases 1 to 3321)
  AUTHORS   .
  TITLE     Direct Submission
  JOURNAL   Exported Dec 9, 2022 from SnapGene Viewer 6.1.2 to Vector NTI(R) 
            format
            https://www.snapgene.com
COMMENT     Insert from New DNA 13 to 759Backbone 
            from/Volumes/chienlab/Documents/Chien labstuff/Sequencher 
            projects/218.pDONR 221.gb 2897 to 651
            KMK fixed 8/27/12
FEATURES             Location/Qualifiers
     primer          1..16
                     /label="M13F"
     misc_recomb     33..132
                     /label="attL1"
     CDS             138..845
                     /label="mApple"
     misc_structure  846..908
                     /label="CAAX box from Harvey ras"
                     /label="CAAX"
     misc_recomb     910..1009
                     /label="attL2"
     promoter        complement(1023..1042)
                     /label="T7"
     primer          complement(1046..1066)
                     /label="M13R"
     CDS             1179..1988
                     /label="kanR"
     rep_origin      2109..2782
                     /label="pUC ori"
     terminator      3053..3080
                     /label="T2"
     terminator      3212..3255
                     /label="T1"
ORIGIN
        1 GTAAAACGAC GGCCAGTCTT AAGCTCGGGC CCCAAATAAT GATTTTATTT TGACTGATAG
       61 TGACCTGTTC GTTGCAACAC ATTGATGAGC AATGCTTTTT TATAATGCCA ACTTTGTACA
      121 AAAAAGCAGG CTGGACCATG GTGAGCAAGG GCGAGGAGAA TAACATGGCC ATCATCAAGG
      181 AGTTCATGCG CTTCAAGGTG CACATGGAGG GCTCCGTGAA CGGCCACGAG TTCGAGATCG
      241 AGGGCGAGGG CGAGGGCCGC CCCTACGAGG CCTTTCAGAC CGCTAAGCTG AAGGTGACCA
      301 AGGGTGGCCC CCTGCCCTTC GCCTGGGACA TCCTGTCCCC TCAGTTCATG TACGGCTCCA
      361 AGGTCTACAT TAAGCACCCA GCCGACATCC CCGACTACTT CAAGCTGTCC TTCCCCGAGG
      421 GCTTCAGGTG GGAGCGCGTG ATGAACTTCG AGGACGGCGG CATTATTCAC GTTAACCAGG
      481 ACTCCTCCCT GCAGGACGGC GTGTTCATCT ACAAGGTGAA GCTGCGCGGC ACCAACTTCC
      541 CCTCCGACGG CCCCGTAATG CAGAAGAAGA CCATGGGCTG GGAGGCCTCC GAGGAGCGGA
      601 TGTACCCCGA GGACGGCGCC CTGAAGAGCG AGATCAAGAA GAGGCTGAAG CTGAAGGACG
      661 GCGGCCACTA CGCCGCCGAG GTCAAGACCA CCTACAAGGC CAAGAAGCCC GTGCAGCTGC
      721 CCGGCGCCTA CATCGTCGAC ATCAAGTTGG ACATCGTGTC CCACAACGAG GACTACACCA
      781 TCGTGGAACA GTACGAACGC GCCGAGGGCC GCCACTCCAC CGGCGGCATG GACGAGCTGT
      841 ACAAGAAGCT GAACCCTCCT GATGAGAGTG GCCCCGGCTG CATGAGCTGC AAGTGTGTGC
      901 TCTCCTGACA CCCAGCTTTC TTGTACAAAG TTGGCATTAT AAGAAAGCAT TGCTTATCAA
      961 TTTGTTGCAA CGAACAGGTC ACTATCAGTC AAAATAAAAT CATTATTTGC CATCCAGCTG
     1021 ATATCCCCTA TAGTGAGTCG TATTACATGG TCATAGCTGT TTCCTGGCAG CTCTGGCCCG
     1081 TGTCTCAAAA TCTCTGATGT TACATTGCAC AAGATAAAAT AATATCATCA TGAACAATAA
     1141 AACTGTCTGC TTACATAAAC AGTAATACAA GGGGTGTTAT GAGCCATATT CAACGGGAAA
     1201 CGTCGAGGCC GCGATTAAAT TCCAACATGG ATGCTGATTT ATATGGGTAT AAATGGGCTC
     1261 GCGATAATGT CGGGCAATCA GGTGCGACAA TCTATCGCTT GTATGGGAAG CCCGATGCGC
     1321 CAGAGTTGTT TCTGAAACAT GGCAAAGGTA GCGTTGCCAA TGATGTTACA GATGAGATGG
     1381 TCAGACTAAA CTGGCTGACG GAATTTATGC CTCTTCCGAC CATCAAGCAT TTTATCCGTA
     1441 CTCCTGATGA TGCATGGTTA CTCACCACTG CGATCCCCGG AAAAACAGCA TTCCAGGTAT
     1501 TAGAAGAATA TCCTGATTCA GGTGAAAATA TTGTTGATGC GCTGGCAGTG TTCCTGCGCC
     1561 GGTTGCATTC GATTCCTGTT TGTAATTGTC CTTTTAACAG CGATCGCGTA TTTCGTCTCG
     1621 CTCAGGCGCA ATCACGAATG AATAACGGTT TGGTTGATGC GAGTGATTTT GATGACGAGC
     1681 GTAATGGCTG GCCTGTTGAA CAAGTCTGGA AAGAAATGCA TAAACTTTTG CCATTCTCAC
     1741 CGGATTCAGT CGTCACTCAT GGTGATTTCT CACTTGATAA CCTTATTTTT GACGAGGGGA
     1801 AATTAATAGG TTGTATTGAT GTTGGACGAG TCGGAATCGC AGACCGATAC CAGGATCTTG
     1861 CCATCCTATG GAACTGCCTC GGTGAGTTTT CTCCTTCATT ACAGAAACGG CTTTTTCAAA
     1921 AATATGGTAT TGATAATCCT GATATGAATA AATTGCAGTT TCATTTGATG CTCGATGAGT
     1981 TTTTCTAATC AGAATTGGTT AATTGGTTGT AACACTGGCA GAGCATTACG CTGACTTGAC
     2041 GGGACGGCGC AAGCTCATGA CCAAAATCCC TTAACGTGAG TTACGCGTCG TTCCACTGAG
     2101 CGTCAGACCC CGTAGAAAAG ATCAAAGGAT CTTCTTGAGA TCCTTTTTTT CTGCGCGTAA
     2161 TCTGCTGCTT GCAAACAAAA AAACCACCGC TACCAGCGGT GGTTTGTTTG CCGGATCAAG
     2221 AGCTACCAAC TCTTTTTCCG AAGGTAACTG GCTTCAGCAG AGCGCAGATA CCAAATACTG
     2281 TTCTTCTAGT GTAGCCGTAG TTAGGCCACC ACTTCAAGAA CTCTGTAGCA CCGCCTACAT
     2341 ACCTCGCTCT GCTAATCCTG TTACCAGTGG CTGCTGCCAG TGGCGATAAG TCGTGTCTTA
     2401 CCGGGTTGGA CTCAAGACGA TAGTTACCGG ATAAGGCGCA GCGGTCGGGC TGAACGGGGG
     2461 GTTCGTGCAC ACAGCCCAGC TTGGAGCGAA CGACCTACAC CGAACTGAGA TACCTACAGC
     2521 GTGAGCTATG AGAAAGCGCC ACGCTTCCCG AAGGGAGAAA GGCGGACAGG TATCCGGTAA
     2581 GCGGCAGGGT CGGAACAGGA GAGCGCACGA GGGAGCTTCC AGGGGGAAAC GCCTGGTATC
     2641 TTTATAGTCC TGTCGGGTTT CGCCACCTCT GACTTGAGCG TCGATTTTTG TGATGCTCGT
     2701 CAGGGGGGCG GAGCCTATGG AAAAACGCCA GCAACGCGGC CTTTTTACGG TTCCTGGCCT
     2761 TTTGCTGGCC TTTTGCTCAC ATGTTCTTTC CTGCGTTATC CCCTGATTCT GTGGATAACC
     2821 GTATTACCGC CTTTGAGTGA GCTGATACCG CTCGCCGCAG CCGAACGACC GAGCGCAGCG
     2881 AGTCAGTGAG CGAGGAAGCG GAAGAGCGCC CAATACGCAA ACCGCCTCTC CCCGCGCGTT
     2941 GGCCGATTCA TTAATGCAGC TGGCACGACA GGTTTCCCGA CTGGAAAGCG GGCAGTGAGC
     3001 GCAACGCAAT TAATACGCGT ACCGCTAGCC AGGAAGAGTT TGTAGAAACG CAAAAAGGCC
     3061 ATCCGTCAGG ATGGCCTTCT GCTTAGTTTG ATGCCTGGCA GTTTATGGCG GGCGTCCTGC
     3121 CCGCCACCCT CCGGGCCGTT GCTTCACAAC GTTCAAATCC GCTCCCGGCG GATTTGTCCT
     3181 ACTCAGGAGA GCGTTCACCG ACAAACAACA GATAAAACGA AAGGCCCAGT CTTCCGACTG
     3241 AGCCTTTCGT TTTATTTGAT GCCTGGCAGT TCCCTACTCT CGCGTTAACG CTAGCATGGA
     3301 TGTTTTCCCA GTCACGACGT T
//
