# Supplementary material for: Next-generation plasmids for transgenesis in zebrafish and beyond
Source: bioRxiv preprint, doi:10.1101/2022.12.13.520107, version 2 (2022-12-21)
Supplement: Supplemental Data File 1 [file 520107_file03.zip › Kemmler et al. Vector Maps GenBank v2/pME/769.pME-Cerulean CAAX.gbk]

LOCUS       769.pME-Cerulean_CAAX      3339 bp    DNA     circular SYN 27-AUG-2012
SOURCE      synthetic DNA construct (unknown)
  ORGANISM  synthetic DNA construct
            synthetic DNA construct
REFERENCE   1  (bases 1 to 3339)
  AUTHORS   .
  TITLE     Direct Submission
  JOURNAL   Exported Dec 9, 2022 from SnapGene Viewer 6.1.2 to Vector NTI(R) 
            format
            https://www.snapgene.com
COMMENT     Insert from /Users/chienlab/Desktop/Cerulean PCR.gb 13 to774Backbone
            from /Users/chienlab/Desktop/Sequencher projectsCopy/218.pDONR 
            221.gb 2897 to 651
            KMK fixed 8/27/12
FEATURES             Location/Qualifiers
     misc_feature    join(3337..3339,1..11)
                     /label="att1_shared"
     misc_recomb     join(3257..3339,1..17)
                     /label="attL1"
     CDS             23..748
                     /label="Cerulean"
     misc_structure  214..227
                     /label="EGFP-like chromophore"
     misc_structure  749..811
                     /label="CAAX box from Harvey ras"
     misc_recomb     813..912
                     /label="attL2"
     misc_feature    819..834
                     /label="att2_shared"
     promoter        complement(926..945)
                     /label="T7"
     primer_bind     complement(949..969)
                     /label="M13R"
     CDS             1082..1891
                     /label="kanR"
     rep_origin      2012..2685
                     /label="pUC ori"
     terminator      2956..2983
                     /label="T2"
     terminator      3115..3158
                     /label="T1"
     primer_bind     3225..3240
                     /label="M13F"
ORIGIN
        1 GTACAAAAAA GCAGGCTGGA CCATGGTGAG CAAGGGCGAG GAGCTGTTCA CCGGGGTGGT
       61 GCCCATCCTG GTCGAGCTGG ACGGCGACGT AAACGGCCAC AAGTTCAGCG TGTCCGGCGA
      121 GGGCGAGGGC GATGCCACCT ACGGCAAGCT GACCCTGAAG TTCATCTGCA CCACCGGCAA
      181 GCTGCCCGTG CCCTGGCCCA CCCTCGTGAC CACCCTGACC TGGGGCGTGC AGTGCTTCGC
      241 CCGCTACCCC GACCACATGA AGCAGCACGA CTTCTTCAAG TCCGCCATGC CCGAAGGCTA
      301 CGTCCAGGAG CGCACCATCT TCTTCAAGGA CGACGGCAAC TACAAGACCC GCGCCGAGGT
      361 GAAGTTCGAG GGCGACACCC TGGTGAACCG CATCGAGCTG AAGGGCATCG ACTTCAAGGA
      421 GGACGGCAAC ATCCTGGGGC ACAAGCTGGA GTACAACGCC ATCAGCGACA ACGTCTATAT
      481 CACCGCCGAC AAGCAGAAGA ACGGCATCAA GGCCAACTTC AAGATCCGCC ACAACATCGA
      541 GGACGGCAGC GTGCAGCTCG CCGACCACTA CCAGCAGAAC ACCCCCATCG GCGACGGCCC
      601 CGTGCTGCTG CCCGACAACC ACTACCTGAG CACCCAGTCC AAGCTGAGCA AAGACCCCAA
      661 CGAGAAGCGC GATCACATGG TCCTGCTGGA GTTCGTGACC GCCGCCGGGA TCACTCTCGG
      721 CATGGACGAG CTGTACAAGG GGCGCGCCAA GCTGAACCCT CCTGATGAGA GTGGCCCCGG
      781 CTGCATGAGC TGCAAGTGTG TGCTCTCCTG ACACCCAGCT TTCTTGTACA AAGTTGGCAT
      841 TATAAGAAAG CATTGCTTAT CAATTTGTTG CAACGAACAG GTCACTATCA GTCAAAATAA
      901 AATCATTATT TGCCATCCAG CTGATATCCC CTATAGTGAG TCGTATTACA TGGTCATAGC
      961 TGTTTCCTGG CAGCTCTGGC CCGTGTCTCA AAATCTCTGA TGTTACATTG CACAAGATAA
     1021 AATAATATCA TCATGAACAA TAAAACTGTC TGCTTACATA AACAGTAATA CAAGGGGTGT
     1081 TATGAGCCAT ATTCAACGGG AAACGTCGAG GCCGCGATTA AATTCCAACA TGGATGCTGA
     1141 TTTATATGGG TATAAATGGG CTCGCGATAA TGTCGGGCAA TCAGGTGCGA CAATCTATCG
     1201 CTTGTATGGG AAGCCCGATG CGCCAGAGTT GTTTCTGAAA CATGGCAAAG GTAGCGTTGC
     1261 CAATGATGTT ACAGATGAGA TGGTCAGACT AAACTGGCTG ACGGAATTTA TGCCTCTTCC
     1321 GACCATCAAG CATTTTATCC GTACTCCTGA TGATGCATGG TTACTCACCA CTGCGATCCC
     1381 CGGAAAAACA GCATTCCAGG TATTAGAAGA ATATCCTGAT TCAGGTGAAA ATATTGTTGA
     1441 TGCGCTGGCA GTGTTCCTGC GCCGGTTGCA TTCGATTCCT GTTTGTAATT GTCCTTTTAA
     1501 CAGCGATCGC GTATTTCGTC TCGCTCAGGC GCAATCACGA ATGAATAACG GTTTGGTTGA
     1561 TGCGAGTGAT TTTGATGACG AGCGTAATGG CTGGCCTGTT GAACAAGTCT GGAAAGAAAT
     1621 GCATAAACTT TTGCCATTCT CACCGGATTC AGTCGTCACT CATGGTGATT TCTCACTTGA
     1681 TAACCTTATT TTTGACGAGG GGAAATTAAT AGGTTGTATT GATGTTGGAC GAGTCGGAAT
     1741 CGCAGACCGA TACCAGGATC TTGCCATCCT ATGGAACTGC CTCGGTGAGT TTTCTCCTTC
     1801 ATTACAGAAA CGGCTTTTTC AAAAATATGG TATTGATAAT CCTGATATGA ATAAATTGCA
     1861 GTTTCATTTG ATGCTCGATG AGTTTTTCTA ATCAGAATTG GTTAATTGGT TGTAACACTG
     1921 GCAGAGCATT ACGCTGACTT GACGGGACGG CGCAAGCTCA TGACCAAAAT CCCTTAACGT
     1981 GAGTTACGCG TCGTTCCACT GAGCGTCAGA CCCCGTAGAA AAGATCAAAG GATCTTCTTG
     2041 AGATCCTTTT TTTCTGCGCG TAATCTGCTG CTTGCAAACA AAAAAACCAC CGCTACCAGC
     2101 GGTGGTTTGT TTGCCGGATC AAGAGCTACC AACTCTTTTT CCGAAGGTAA CTGGCTTCAG
     2161 CAGAGCGCAG ATACCAAATA CTGTTCTTCT AGTGTAGCCG TAGTTAGGCC ACCACTTCAA
     2221 GAACTCTGTA GCACCGCCTA CATACCTCGC TCTGCTAATC CTGTTACCAG TGGCTGCTGC
     2281 CAGTGGCGAT AAGTCGTGTC TTACCGGGTT GGACTCAAGA CGATAGTTAC CGGATAAGGC
     2341 GCAGCGGTCG GGCTGAACGG GGGGTTCGTG CACACAGCCC AGCTTGGAGC GAACGACCTA
     2401 CACCGAACTG AGATACCTAC AGCGTGAGCT ATGAGAAAGC GCCACGCTTC CCGAAGGGAG
     2461 AAAGGCGGAC AGGTATCCGG TAAGCGGCAG GGTCGGAACA GGAGAGCGCA CGAGGGAGCT
     2521 TCCAGGGGGA AACGCCTGGT ATCTTTATAG TCCTGTCGGG TTTCGCCACC TCTGACTTGA
     2581 GCGTCGATTT TTGTGATGCT CGTCAGGGGG GCGGAGCCTA TGGAAAAACG CCAGCAACGC
     2641 GGCCTTTTTA CGGTTCCTGG CCTTTTGCTG GCCTTTTGCT CACATGTTCT TTCCTGCGTT
     2701 ATCCCCTGAT TCTGTGGATA ACCGTATTAC CGCCTTTGAG TGAGCTGATA CCGCTCGCCG
     2761 CAGCCGAACG ACCGAGCGCA GCGAGTCAGT GAGCGAGGAA GCGGAAGAGC GCCCAATACG
     2821 CAAACCGCCT CTCCCCGCGC GTTGGCCGAT TCATTAATGC AGCTGGCACG ACAGGTTTCC
     2881 CGACTGGAAA GCGGGCAGTG AGCGCAACGC AATTAATACG CGTACCGCTA GCCAGGAAGA
     2941 GTTTGTAGAA ACGCAAAAAG GCCATCCGTC AGGATGGCCT TCTGCTTAGT TTGATGCCTG
     3001 GCAGTTTATG GCGGGCGTCC TGCCCGCCAC CCTCCGGGCC GTTGCTTCAC AACGTTCAAA
     3061 TCCGCTCCCG GCGGATTTGT CCTACTCAGG AGAGCGTTCA CCGACAAACA ACAGATAAAA
     3121 CGAAAGGCCC AGTCTTCCGA CTGAGCCTTT CGTTTTATTT GATGCCTGGC AGTTCCCTAC
     3181 TCTCGCGTTA ACGCTAGCAT GGATGTTTTC CCAGTCACGA CGTTGTAAAA CGACGGCCAG
     3241 TCTTAAGCTC GGGCCCCAAA TAATGATTTT ATTTTGACTG ATAGTGACCT GTTCGTTGCA
     3301 ACACATTGAT GAGCAATGCT TTTTTATAAT GCCAACTTT
//
