# Supplementary material for: Next-generation plasmids for transgenesis in zebrafish and beyond
Source: bioRxiv preprint, doi:10.1101/2022.12.13.520107, version 2 (2022-12-21)
Supplement: Supplemental Data File 1 [file 520107_file03.zip › Kemmler et al. Vector Maps GenBank v2/pME/pCK002 pME_Cerulean_withoutStop.gbk]

LOCUS       pCK002_pME_Cerulean_withoutStop.1-1      3305 bp    DNA     circular SYN 6-JAN-2004
COMMENT     This file is created by Vector NTI
            http://www.invitrogen.com/
FEATURES             Location/Qualifiers
     primer          1..16
                     /invitrogen="1980000"
                     /vntifkey="27"
                     /label="M13 (-20) forward primer"
     misc_recomb     33..132
                     /invitrogen="2670000"
                     /vntifkey="86"
                     /label="attL1"
     protein_bind    <150..880
                     /invitrogen="2410000"
                     /vntifkey="31"
                     /label="directional TOPO® overhang"
     CDS             161..871
                     /label="Cerulean"
     protein_bind    complement(881..885)
                     /invitrogen="2460000"
                     /vntifkey="31"
                     /label="TOPO® binding site"
     misc_recomb     complement(897..996)
                     /invitrogen="2680000"
                     /vntifkey="86"
                     /label="attL2"
     promoter        complement(1016..1032)
                     /invitrogen="2370000"
                     /vntifkey="30"
                     /label="T7 promoter"
     primer          complement(1037..1053)
                     /invitrogen="2010000"
                     /vntifkey="27"
                     /label="M13 reverse primer"
     CDS             1166..1972
                     /invitrogen="1210000"
                     /vntifkey="4"
                     /label="Kan(R)"
     rep_origin      2093..2766
                     /invitrogen="2540000"
                     /vntifkey="33"
                     /label="pUC origin"
     terminator      3037..3064
                     /invitrogen="2590000"
                     /vntifkey="43"
                     /label="rrnB T2 transcription terminator"
     terminator      3196..3239
                     /invitrogen="2580000"
                     /vntifkey="43"
                     /label="rrnB T1 transcription terminator"
ORIGIN
        1 GTAAAACGAC GGCCAGTCTT AAGCTCGGGC CCCAAATAAT GATTTTATTT TGACTGATAG
       61 TGACCTGTTC GTTGCAACAA ATTGATGAGC AATGCTTTTT TATAATGCCA ACTTTGTACA
      121 AAAAAGCAGG CTCCGCGGCC GCCCCCTTAG ATCCGCCACC ATGGTGAGCA AGGGCGAGGA
      181 GCTGTTCACC GGGGTGGTGC CCATCCTGGT CGAGCTGGAC GGCGACGTAA ACGGCCACAA
      241 GTTCAGCGTG TCCGGCGAGG GCGAGGGCGA TGCCACCTAC GGCAAGCTGA CCCTGAAGTT
      301 CATCTGCACC ACCGGCAAGC TGCCCGTGCC CTGGCCCACC CTCGTGACCA CCCTGACCTG
      361 GGGCGTGCAG TGCTTCGCCC GCTACCCCGA CCACATGAAG CAGCACGACT TCTTCAAGTC
      421 CGCCATGCCC GAAGGCTACG TCCAGGAGCG CACCATCTTC TTCAAGGACG ACGGCAACTA
      481 CAAGACCCGC GCCGAGGTGA AGTTCGAGGG CGACACCCTG GTGAACCGCA TCGAGCTGAA
      541 GGGCATCGAC TTCAAGGAGG ACGGCAACAT CCTGGGGCAC AAGCTGGAGT ACAACGCCAT
      601 CAGCGACAAC GTCTATATCA CCGCCGACAA GCAGAAGAAC GGCATCAAGG CCAACTTCAA
      661 GATCCGCCAC AACATCGAGG ACGGCAGCGT GCAGCTCGCC GACCACTACC AGCAGAACAC
      721 CCCCATCGGC GACGGCCCCG TGCTGCTGCC CGACAACCAC TACCTGAGCA CCCAGTCCAA
      781 GCTGAGCAAA GACCCCAACG AGAAGCGCGA TCACATGGTC CTGCTGGAGT TCGTGACCGC
      841 CGCCGGGATC ACTCTCGGCA TGGACGAGCT GGCCCTCGAG AAGGGTGGGC GCGCCGACCC
      901 AGCTTTCTTG TACAAAGTTG GCATTATAAG AAAGCATTGC TTATCAATTT GTTGCAACGA
      961 ACAGGTCACT ATCAGTCAAA ATAAAATCAT TATTTGCCAT CCAGCTGATA TCCCCTATAG
     1021 TGAGTCGTAT TACATGGTCA TAGCTGTTTC CTGGCAGCTC TGGCCCGTGT CTCAAAATCT
     1081 CTGATGTTAC ATTGCACAAG ATAAAAATAT ATCATCATGA ACAATAAAAC TGTCTGCTTA
     1141 CATAAACAGT AATACAAGGG GTGTTATGAG CCATATTCAA CGGGAAACGT CGAGGCCGCG
     1201 ATTAAATTCC AACATGGATG CTGATTTATA TGGGTATAAA TGGGCTCGCG ATAATGTCGG
     1261 GCAATCAGGT GCGACAATCT ATCGCTTGTA TGGGAAGCCC GATGCGCCAG AGTTGTTTCT
     1321 GAAACATGGC AAAGGTAGCG TTGCCAATGA TGTTACAGAT GAGATGGTCA GACTAAACTG
     1381 GCTGACGGAA TTTATGCCTC TTCCGACCAT CAAGCATTTT ATCCGTACTC CTGATGATGC
     1441 ATGGTTACTC ACCACTGCGA TCCCCGGAAA AACAGCATTC CAGGTATTAG AAGAATATCC
     1501 TGATTCAGGT GAAAATATTG TTGATGCGCT GGCAGTGTTC CTGCGCCGGT TGCATTCGAT
     1561 TCCTGTTTGT AATTGTCCTT TTAACAGCGA TCGCGTATTT CGTCTCGCTC AGGCGCAATC
     1621 ACGAATGAAT AACGGTTTGG TTGATGCGAG TGATTTTGAT GACGAGCGTA ATGGCTGGCC
     1681 TGTTGAACAA GTCTGGAAAG AAATGCATAA ACTTTTGCCA TTCTCACCGG ATTCAGTCGT
     1741 CACTCATGGT GATTTCTCAC TTGATAACCT TATTTTTGAC GAGGGGAAAT TAATAGGTTG
     1801 TATTGATGTT GGACGAGTCG GAATCGCAGA CCGATACCAG GATCTTGCCA TCCTATGGAA
     1861 CTGCCTCGGT GAGTTTTCTC CTTCATTACA GAAACGGCTT TTTCAAAAAT ATGGTATTGA
     1921 TAATCCTGAT ATGAATAAAT TGCAGTTTCA TTTGATGCTC GATGAGTTTT TCTCAGAATT
     1981 GGTTAATTGG TTGTAACACT GGCAGAGCAT TACGCTGACT TGACGGGACG GCGCAAGCTC
     2041 ATGACCAAAA TCCCTTAACG TGAGTTACGC GTCGTTCCAC TGAGCGTCAG ACCCCGTAGA
     2101 AAAGATCAAA GGATCTTCTT GAGATCCTTT TTTTCTGCGC GTAATCTGCT GCTTGCAAAC
     2161 AAAAAAACCA CCGCTACCAG CGGTGGTTTG TTTGCCGGAT CAAGAGCTAC CAACTCTTTT
     2221 TCCGAAGGTA ACTGGCTTCA GCAGAGCGCA GATACCAAAT ACTGTCCTTC TAGTGTAGCC
     2281 GTAGTTAGGC CACCACTTCA AGAACTCTGT AGCACCGCCT ACATACCTCG CTCTGCTAAT
     2341 CCTGTTACCA GTGGCTGCTG CCAGTGGCGA TAAGTCGTGT CTTACCGGGT TGGACTCAAG
     2401 ACGATAGTTA CCGGATAAGG CGCAGCGGTC GGGCTGAACG GGGGGTTCGT GCACACAGCC
     2461 CAGCTTGGAG CGAACGACCT ACACCGAACT GAGATACCTA CAGCGTGAGC ATTGAGAAAG
     2521 CGCCACGCTT CCCGAAGGGA GAAAGGCGGA CAGGTATCCG GTAAGCGGCA GGGTCGGAAC
     2581 AGGAGAGCGC ACGAGGGAGC TTCCAGGGGG AAACGCCTGG TATCTTTATA GTCCTGTCGG
     2641 GTTTCGCCAC CTCTGACTTG AGCGTCGATT TTTGTGATGC TCGTCAGGGG GGCGGAGCCT
     2701 ATGGAAAAAC GCCAGCAACG CGGCCTTTTT ACGGTTCCTG GCCTTTTGCT GGCCTTTTGC
     2761 TCACATGTTC TTTCCTGCGT TATCCCCTGA TTCTGTGGAT AACCGTATTA CCGCCTTTGA
     2821 GTGAGCTGAT ACCGCTCGCC GCAGCCGAAC GACCGAGCGC AGCGAGTCAG TGAGCGAGGA
     2881 AGCGGAAGAG CGCCCAATAC GCAAACCGCC TCTCCCCGCG CGTTGGCCGA TTCATTAATG
     2941 CAGCTGGCAC GACAGGTTTC CCGACTGGAA AGCGGGCAGT GAGCGCAACG CAATTAATAC
     3001 GCGTACCGCT AGCCAGGAAG AGTTTGTAGA AACGCAAAAA GGCCATCCGT CAGGATGGCC
     3061 TTCTGCTTAG TTTGATGCCT GGCAGTTTAT GGCGGGCGTC CTGCCCGCCA CCCTCCGGGC
     3121 CGTTGCTTCA CAACGTTCAA ATCCGCTCCC GGCGGATTTG TCCTACTCAG GAGAGCGTTC
     3181 ACCGACAAAC AACAGATAAA ACGAAAGGCC CAGTCTTCCG ACTGAGCCTT TCGTTTTATT
     3241 TGATGCCTGG CAGTTCCCTA CTCTCGCGTT AACGCTAGCA TGGATGTTTT CCCAGTCACG
     3301 ACGTT
//
