# Supplementary material for: Next-generation plasmids for transgenesis in zebrafish and beyond
Source: bioRxiv preprint, doi:10.1101/2022.12.13.520107, version 2 (2022-12-21)
Supplement: Supplemental Data File 1 [file 520107_file03.zip › Kemmler et al. Vector Maps GenBank v2/pME/pCK006 pME Min mCherry no stop.gbk]

LOCUS       pCK006_pME_Min_mCherry_no_stop-1      3434 bp    DNA     circular SYN 6-JAN-2004
COMMENT     This file is created by Vector NTI
            http://www.invitrogen.com/
FEATURES             Location/Qualifiers
     primer          1..16
                     /invitrogen="1980000"
                     /vntifkey="27"
                     /label="M13 (-20) forward primer"
     misc_recomb     33..132
                     /invitrogen="2670000"
                     /vntifkey="86"
                     /label="attL1"
     promoter        155..289
                     /label="mouse beta-globin minimal promoter"
     protein_bind    join(<290..1009,155..>289)
                     /invitrogen="2410000"
                     /vntifkey="31"
                     /label="directional TOPO® overhang"
     CDS             296..1000
                     /label="mCherry"
     protein_bind    complement(1010..1014)
                     /invitrogen="2460000"
                     /vntifkey="31"
                     /label="TOPO® binding site"
     misc_recomb     complement(1026..1125)
                     /invitrogen="2680000"
                     /vntifkey="86"
                     /label="attL2"
     promoter        complement(1145..1161)
                     /invitrogen="2370000"
                     /vntifkey="30"
                     /label="T7 promoter"
     primer          complement(1166..1182)
                     /invitrogen="2010000"
                     /vntifkey="27"
                     /label="M13 reverse primer"
     CDS             1295..2101
                     /invitrogen="1210000"
                     /vntifkey="4"
                     /label="Kan(R)"
     rep_origin      2222..2895
                     /invitrogen="2540000"
                     /vntifkey="33"
                     /label="pUC origin"
     terminator      3166..3193
                     /invitrogen="2590000"
                     /vntifkey="43"
                     /label="rrnB T2 transcription terminator"
     terminator      3325..3368
                     /invitrogen="2580000"
                     /vntifkey="43"
                     /label="rrnB T1 transcription terminator"
ORIGIN
        1 GTAAAACGAC GGCCAGTCTT AAGCTCGGGC CCCAAATAAT GATTTTATTT TGACTGATAG
       61 TGACCTGTTC GTTGCAACAA ATTGATGAGC AATGCTTTTT TATAATGCCA ACTTTGTACA
      121 AAAAAGCAGG CTCCGCGGCC GCCCCCTTAG ATCTCCCTTC CAATCTGCTC AGAGAGGACA
      181 GAGTGGGCAG GAGCCAGCAT TGGGTATATA AAGCTGAGCA GGGTCAGTTG CTTCTTACGT
      241 TTGCTTCTGA GTCTGTTGTG TTGACTTGCA ACCTCAGAAA CAGACATCCG GATCCATGGT
      301 GAGCAAGGGC GAGGAGGACA ACATGGCCAT CATCAAGGAG TTCATGCGCT TCAAGGTGCA
      361 CATGGAGGGC TCCGTGAACG GCCACGAGTT CGAGATCGAG GGCGAGGGCG AGGGCCGCCC
      421 CTACGAGGGC ACCCAGACCG CCAAGCTGAA GGTGACCAAG GGCGGCCCCC TGCCCTTCGC
      481 CTGGGACATC CTGTCCCCTC AGTTCATGTA CGGCTCCAAG GCCTACGTGA AGCACCCCGC
      541 CGACATCCCC GACTACTTGA AGCTGTCCTT CCCCGAGGGC TTCAAGTGGG AGCGCGTGAT
      601 GAACTTCGAG GACGGCGGCG TGGTGACCGT GACCCAGGAC TCCTCCCTGC AGGACGGCGA
      661 GTTCATCTAC AAGGTGAAGC TGCGCGGCAC CAACTTCCCC TCCGACGGCC CCGTAATGCA
      721 GAAGAAGACC ATGGGCTGGG AGGCCTCCTC CGAGCGGATG TACCCCGAGG ACGGCGCCCT
      781 GAAGGGCGAG ATCAAGCAGA GGCTGAAGCT GAAGGACGGC GGCCACTACG ACGCCGAGGT
      841 CAAGACCACC TACAAGGCCA AGAAGCCCGT GCAGCTGCCC GGCGCCTACA ACGTCAACAT
      901 CAAGCTGGAC ATCACCTCCC ACAACGAGGA CTACACCATC GTGGAACAGT ACGAGCGCGC
      961 CGAGGGCCGC CACTCCACCG GCGGCATGGA CGAGCTGTAC AAGCTCGAGA AGGGTGGGCG
     1021 CGCCGACCCA GCTTTCTTGT ACAAAGTTGG CATTATAAGA AAGCATTGCT TATCAATTTG
     1081 TTGCAACGAA CAGGTCACTA TCAGTCAAAA TAAAATCATT ATTTGCCATC CAGCTGATAT
     1141 CCCCTATAGT GAGTCGTATT ACATGGTCAT AGCTGTTTCC TGGCAGCTCT GGCCCGTGTC
     1201 TCAAAATCTC TGATGTTACA TTGCACAAGA TAAAAATATA TCATCATGAA CAATAAAACT
     1261 GTCTGCTTAC ATAAACAGTA ATACAAGGGG TGTTATGAGC CATATTCAAC GGGAAACGTC
     1321 GAGGCCGCGA TTAAATTCCA ACATGGATGC TGATTTATAT GGGTATAAAT GGGCTCGCGA
     1381 TAATGTCGGG CAATCAGGTG CGACAATCTA TCGCTTGTAT GGGAAGCCCG ATGCGCCAGA
     1441 GTTGTTTCTG AAACATGGCA AAGGTAGCGT TGCCAATGAT GTTACAGATG AGATGGTCAG
     1501 ACTAAACTGG CTGACGGAAT TTATGCCTCT TCCGACCATC AAGCATTTTA TCCGTACTCC
     1561 TGATGATGCA TGGTTACTCA CCACTGCGAT CCCCGGAAAA ACAGCATTCC AGGTATTAGA
     1621 AGAATATCCT GATTCAGGTG AAAATATTGT TGATGCGCTG GCAGTGTTCC TGCGCCGGTT
     1681 GCATTCGATT CCTGTTTGTA ATTGTCCTTT TAACAGCGAT CGCGTATTTC GTCTCGCTCA
     1741 GGCGCAATCA CGAATGAATA ACGGTTTGGT TGATGCGAGT GATTTTGATG ACGAGCGTAA
     1801 TGGCTGGCCT GTTGAACAAG TCTGGAAAGA AATGCATAAA CTTTTGCCAT TCTCACCGGA
     1861 TTCAGTCGTC ACTCATGGTG ATTTCTCACT TGATAACCTT ATTTTTGACG AGGGGAAATT
     1921 AATAGGTTGT ATTGATGTTG GACGAGTCGG AATCGCAGAC CGATACCAGG ATCTTGCCAT
     1981 CCTATGGAAC TGCCTCGGTG AGTTTTCTCC TTCATTACAG AAACGGCTTT TTCAAAAATA
     2041 TGGTATTGAT AATCCTGATA TGAATAAATT GCAGTTTCAT TTGATGCTCG ATGAGTTTTT
     2101 CTCAGAATTG GTTAATTGGT TGTAACACTG GCAGAGCATT ACGCTGACTT GACGGGACGG
     2161 CGCAAGCTCA TGACCAAAAT CCCTTAACGT GAGTTACGCG TCGTTCCACT GAGCGTCAGA
     2221 CCCCGTAGAA AAGATCAAAG GATCTTCTTG AGATCCTTTT TTTCTGCGCG TAATCTGCTG
     2281 CTTGCAAACA AAAAAACCAC CGCTACCAGC GGTGGTTTGT TTGCCGGATC AAGAGCTACC
     2341 AACTCTTTTT CCGAAGGTAA CTGGCTTCAG CAGAGCGCAG ATACCAAATA CTGTCCTTCT
     2401 AGTGTAGCCG TAGTTAGGCC ACCACTTCAA GAACTCTGTA GCACCGCCTA CATACCTCGC
     2461 TCTGCTAATC CTGTTACCAG TGGCTGCTGC CAGTGGCGAT AAGTCGTGTC TTACCGGGTT
     2521 GGACTCAAGA CGATAGTTAC CGGATAAGGC GCAGCGGTCG GGCTGAACGG GGGGTTCGTG
     2581 CACACAGCCC AGCTTGGAGC GAACGACCTA CACCGAACTG AGATACCTAC AGCGTGAGCA
     2641 TTGAGAAAGC GCCACGCTTC CCGAAGGGAG AAAGGCGGAC AGGTATCCGG TAAGCGGCAG
     2701 GGTCGGAACA GGAGAGCGCA CGAGGGAGCT TCCAGGGGGA AACGCCTGGT ATCTTTATAG
     2761 TCCTGTCGGG TTTCGCCACC TCTGACTTGA GCGTCGATTT TTGTGATGCT CGTCAGGGGG
     2821 GCGGAGCCTA TGGAAAAACG CCAGCAACGC GGCCTTTTTA CGGTTCCTGG CCTTTTGCTG
     2881 GCCTTTTGCT CACATGTTCT TTCCTGCGTT ATCCCCTGAT TCTGTGGATA ACCGTATTAC
     2941 CGCCTTTGAG TGAGCTGATA CCGCTCGCCG CAGCCGAACG ACCGAGCGCA GCGAGTCAGT
     3001 GAGCGAGGAA GCGGAAGAGC GCCCAATACG CAAACCGCCT CTCCCCGCGC GTTGGCCGAT
     3061 TCATTAATGC AGCTGGCACG ACAGGTTTCC CGACTGGAAA GCGGGCAGTG AGCGCAACGC
     3121 AATTAATACG CGTACCGCTA GCCAGGAAGA GTTTGTAGAA ACGCAAAAAG GCCATCCGTC
     3181 AGGATGGCCT TCTGCTTAGT TTGATGCCTG GCAGTTTATG GCGGGCGTCC TGCCCGCCAC
     3241 CCTCCGGGCC GTTGCTTCAC AACGTTCAAA TCCGCTCCCG GCGGATTTGT CCTACTCAGG
     3301 AGAGCGTTCA CCGACAAACA ACAGATAAAA CGAAAGGCCC AGTCTTCCGA CTGAGCCTTT
     3361 CGTTTTATTT GATGCCTGGC AGTTCCCTAC TCTCGCGTTA ACGCTAGCAT GGATGTTTTC
     3421 CCAGTCACGA CGTT
//
