# Supplementary material for: Next-generation plasmids for transgenesis in zebrafish and beyond
Source: bioRxiv preprint, doi:10.1101/2022.12.13.520107, version 2 (2022-12-21)
Supplement: Supplemental Data File 1 [file 520107_file03.zip › Kemmler et al. Vector Maps GenBank v2/pME/pCK007 pME kalta4.gbk]

LOCUS       pCK007_pME_kalta4      3179 bp    DNA     circular SYN 6-JAN-2004
COMMENT     This file is created by Vector NTI
            http://www.invitrogen.com/
FEATURES             Location/Qualifiers
     primer          1..16
                     /invitrogen="1980000"
                     /vntifkey="27"
                     /label="M13 (-20) forward primer"
     misc_recomb     33..132
                     /invitrogen="2670000"
                     /vntifkey="86"
                     /label="attL1"
     protein_bind    join(<147..754,144..>145)
                     /invitrogen="2410000"
                     /vntifkey="31"
                     /label="directional TOPO® overhang"
     CDS             167..754
                     /label="kalta4"
     protein_bind    complement(755..759)
                     /invitrogen="2460000"
                     /vntifkey="31"
                     /label="TOPO® binding site"
     misc_recomb     complement(771..870)
                     /invitrogen="2680000"
                     /vntifkey="86"
                     /label="attL2"
     promoter        complement(890..906)
                     /invitrogen="2370000"
                     /vntifkey="30"
                     /label="T7 promoter"
     primer          complement(911..927)
                     /invitrogen="2010000"
                     /vntifkey="27"
                     /label="M13 reverse primer"
     CDS             1040..1846
                     /invitrogen="1210000"
                     /vntifkey="4"
                     /label="Kan(R)"
     rep_origin      1967..2640
                     /invitrogen="2540000"
                     /vntifkey="33"
                     /label="pUC origin"
     terminator      2911..2938
                     /invitrogen="2590000"
                     /vntifkey="43"
                     /label="rrnB T2 transcription terminator"
     terminator      3070..3113
                     /invitrogen="2580000"
                     /vntifkey="43"
                     /label="rrnB T1 transcription terminator"
ORIGIN
        1 GTAAAACGAC GGCCAGTCTT AAGCTCGGGC CCCAAATAAT GATTTTATTT TGACTGATAG
       61 TGACCTGTTC GTTGCAACAA ATTGATGAGC AATGCTTTTT TATAATGCCA ACTTTGTACA
      121 AAAAAGCAGG CTCCGCGGCC GCCCATGGGC GGCCGCCCCC TTCACCATGA AACTGCTCTC
      181 ATCCATCGAG CAAGCCTGCG ACATTTGTCG GCTTAAGAAG CTGAAATGCT CCAAGGAAAA
      241 GCCGAAATGT GCCAAATGCC TGAAGAACAA TTGGGAATGT CGTTACTCTC CCAAAACCAA
      301 GCGAAGTCCA CTCACAAGGG CTCATCTGAC CGAAGTGGAG AGCAGGCTAG AGAGACTGGA
      361 ACAACTCTTT TTGCTCATCT TCCCTAGAGA GGACCTTGAC ATGATCCTCA AGATGGATTC
      421 TCTCCAGGAT ATTAAAGCCC TTTTGACTGG CTTATTCGTC CAGGACAATG TGAACAAAGA
      481 CGCTGTGACA GACCGATTGG CAAGTGTCGA GACCGATATG CCTCTGACAC TGAGACAGCA
      541 CAGAATCAGC GCTACTTCCT CAAGCGAAGA GTCTTCTAAC AAGGGACAGA GACAGCTGAC
      601 TGTTTCGAGC AGGTCGACCC CGTCCCCGGC CGACGCCCTG GACGACGGCG ACCTGGACAT
      661 GCTGCCTGCT GATGCTCTCG ATGATTTCGA TCTGGATATG CTCCCGGCCG ACGCCCTGGA
      721 CGACTACGAC CTGGACATCC TCCCGGGTAA CTAAAAGGGT GGGCGCGCCG ACCCAGCTTT
      781 CTTGTACAAA GTTGGCATTA TAAGAAAGCA TTGCTTATCA ATTTGTTGCA ACGAACAGGT
      841 CACTATCAGT CAAAATAAAA TCATTATTTG CCATCCAGCT GATATCCCCT ATAGTGAGTC
      901 GTATTACATG GTCATAGCTG TTTCCTGGCA GCTCTGGCCC GTGTCTCAAA ATCTCTGATG
      961 TTACATTGCA CAAGATAAAA ATATATCATC ATGAACAATA AAACTGTCTG CTTACATAAA
     1021 CAGTAATACA AGGGGTGTTA TGAGCCATAT TCAACGGGAA ACGTCGAGGC CGCGATTAAA
     1081 TTCCAACATG GATGCTGATT TATATGGGTA TAAATGGGCT CGCGATAATG TCGGGCAATC
     1141 AGGTGCGACA ATCTATCGCT TGTATGGGAA GCCCGATGCG CCAGAGTTGT TTCTGAAACA
     1201 TGGCAAAGGT AGCGTTGCCA ATGATGTTAC AGATGAGATG GTCAGACTAA ACTGGCTGAC
     1261 GGAATTTATG CCTCTTCCGA CCATCAAGCA TTTTATCCGT ACTCCTGATG ATGCATGGTT
     1321 ACTCACCACT GCGATCCCCG GAAAAACAGC ATTCCAGGTA TTAGAAGAAT ATCCTGATTC
     1381 AGGTGAAAAT ATTGTTGATG CGCTGGCAGT GTTCCTGCGC CGGTTGCATT CGATTCCTGT
     1441 TTGTAATTGT CCTTTTAACA GCGATCGCGT ATTTCGTCTC GCTCAGGCGC AATCACGAAT
     1501 GAATAACGGT TTGGTTGATG CGAGTGATTT TGATGACGAG CGTAATGGCT GGCCTGTTGA
     1561 ACAAGTCTGG AAAGAAATGC ATAAACTTTT GCCATTCTCA CCGGATTCAG TCGTCACTCA
     1621 TGGTGATTTC TCACTTGATA ACCTTATTTT TGACGAGGGG AAATTAATAG GTTGTATTGA
     1681 TGTTGGACGA GTCGGAATCG CAGACCGATA CCAGGATCTT GCCATCCTAT GGAACTGCCT
     1741 CGGTGAGTTT TCTCCTTCAT TACAGAAACG GCTTTTTCAA AAATATGGTA TTGATAATCC
     1801 TGATATGAAT AAATTGCAGT TTCATTTGAT GCTCGATGAG TTTTTCTCAG AATTGGTTAA
     1861 TTGGTTGTAA CACTGGCAGA GCATTACGCT GACTTGACGG GACGGCGCAA GCTCATGACC
     1921 AAAATCCCTT AACGTGAGTT ACGCGTCGTT CCACTGAGCG TCAGACCCCG TAGAAAAGAT
     1981 CAAAGGATCT TCTTGAGATC CTTTTTTTCT GCGCGTAATC TGCTGCTTGC AAACAAAAAA
     2041 ACCACCGCTA CCAGCGGTGG TTTGTTTGCC GGATCAAGAG CTACCAACTC TTTTTCCGAA
     2101 GGTAACTGGC TTCAGCAGAG CGCAGATACC AAATACTGTC CTTCTAGTGT AGCCGTAGTT
     2161 AGGCCACCAC TTCAAGAACT CTGTAGCACC GCCTACATAC CTCGCTCTGC TAATCCTGTT
     2221 ACCAGTGGCT GCTGCCAGTG GCGATAAGTC GTGTCTTACC GGGTTGGACT CAAGACGATA
     2281 GTTACCGGAT AAGGCGCAGC GGTCGGGCTG AACGGGGGGT TCGTGCACAC AGCCCAGCTT
     2341 GGAGCGAACG ACCTACACCG AACTGAGATA CCTACAGCGT GAGCATTGAG AAAGCGCCAC
     2401 GCTTCCCGAA GGGAGAAAGG CGGACAGGTA TCCGGTAAGC GGCAGGGTCG GAACAGGAGA
     2461 GCGCACGAGG GAGCTTCCAG GGGGAAACGC CTGGTATCTT TATAGTCCTG TCGGGTTTCG
     2521 CCACCTCTGA CTTGAGCGTC GATTTTTGTG ATGCTCGTCA GGGGGGCGGA GCCTATGGAA
     2581 AAACGCCAGC AACGCGGCCT TTTTACGGTT CCTGGCCTTT TGCTGGCCTT TTGCTCACAT
     2641 GTTCTTTCCT GCGTTATCCC CTGATTCTGT GGATAACCGT ATTACCGCCT TTGAGTGAGC
     2701 TGATACCGCT CGCCGCAGCC GAACGACCGA GCGCAGCGAG TCAGTGAGCG AGGAAGCGGA
     2761 AGAGCGCCCA ATACGCAAAC CGCCTCTCCC CGCGCGTTGG CCGATTCATT AATGCAGCTG
     2821 GCACGACAGG TTTCCCGACT GGAAAGCGGG CAGTGAGCGC AACGCAATTA ATACGCGTAC
     2881 CGCTAGCCAG GAAGAGTTTG TAGAAACGCA AAAAGGCCAT CCGTCAGGAT GGCCTTCTGC
     2941 TTAGTTTGAT GCCTGGCAGT TTATGGCGGG CGTCCTGCCC GCCACCCTCC GGGCCGTTGC
     3001 TTCACAACGT TCAAATCCGC TCCCGGCGGA TTTGTCCTAC TCAGGAGAGC GTTCACCGAC
     3061 AAACAACAGA TAAAACGAAA GGCCCAGTCT TCCGACTGAG CCTTTCGTTT TATTTGATGC
     3121 CTGGCAGTTC CCTACTCTCG CGTTAACGCT AGCATGGATG TTTTCCCAGT CACGACGTT
//
