# Supplementary material for: Next-generation plasmids for transgenesis in zebrafish and beyond
Source: bioRxiv preprint, doi:10.1101/2022.12.13.520107, version 2 (2022-12-21)
Supplement: Supplemental Data File 1 [file 520107_file03.zip › Kemmler et al. Vector Maps GenBank v2/pME/pCK068 pME_Minprom_mapple.gbk]

LOCUS       pCK068_pME_Minprom_mapple      3443 bp    DNA     circular SYN 6-JAN-2004
COMMENT     This file is created by Vector NTI
            http://www.invitrogen.com/
FEATURES             Location/Qualifiers
     primer          1..16
                     /invitrogen="1980000"
                     /vntifkey="27"
                     /label="M13 (-20) forward primer"
     misc_recomb     33..132
                     /invitrogen="2670000"
                     /vntifkey="86"
                     /label="attL1"
     promoter        155..289
                     /label="mouse beta-globin minimal promoter"
     protein_bind    join(<290..1018,155..>289)
                     /invitrogen="2410000"
                     /vntifkey="31"
                     /label="directional TOPO® overhang"
     CDS             302..1009
                     /cds_type="ORF"
                     /label="mapple"
     protein_bind    complement(1019..1023)
                     /invitrogen="2460000"
                     /vntifkey="31"
                     /label="TOPO® binding site"
     misc_recomb     complement(1035..1134)
                     /invitrogen="2680000"
                     /vntifkey="86"
                     /label="attL2"
     promoter        complement(1154..1170)
                     /invitrogen="2370000"
                     /vntifkey="30"
                     /label="T7 promoter"
     primer          complement(1175..1191)
                     /invitrogen="2010000"
                     /vntifkey="27"
                     /label="M13 reverse primer"
     CDS             1304..2110
                     /invitrogen="1210000"
                     /vntifkey="4"
                     /label="Kan(R)"
     rep_origin      2231..2904
                     /invitrogen="2540000"
                     /vntifkey="33"
                     /label="pUC origin"
     terminator      3175..3202
                     /invitrogen="2590000"
                     /vntifkey="43"
                     /label="rrnB T2 transcription terminator"
     terminator      3334..3377
                     /invitrogen="2580000"
                     /vntifkey="43"
                     /label="rrnB T1 transcription terminator"
ORIGIN
        1 GTAAAACGAC GGCCAGTCTT AAGCTCGGGC CCCAAATAAT GATTTTATTT TGACTGATAG
       61 TGACCTGTTC GTTGCAACAA ATTGATGAGC AATGCTTTTT TATAATGCCA ACTTTGTACA
      121 AAAAAGCAGG CTCCGCGGCC GCCCCCTTAG ATCTCCCTTC CAATCTGCTC AGAGAGGACA
      181 GAGTGGGCAG GAGCCAGCAT TGGGTATATA AAGCTGAGCA GGGTCAGTTG CTTCTTACGT
      241 TTGCTTCTGA GTCTGTTGTG TTGACTTGCA ACCTCAGAAA CAGACATCCG GATCCGCCAC
      301 CATGGTGAGC AAGGGCGAGG AGAATAACAT GGCCATCATC AAGGAGTTCA TGCGCTTCAA
      361 GGTGCACATG GAGGGCTCCG TGAACGGCCA CGAGTTCGAG ATCGAGGGCG AGGGCGAGGG
      421 CCGCCCCTAC GAGGCCTTTC AGACCGCTAA GCTGAAGGTG ACCAAGGGTG GCCCCCTGCC
      481 CTTCGCCTGG GACATCCTGT CCCCTCAGTT CATGTACGGC TCCAAGGTCT ACATTAAGCA
      541 CCCAGCCGAC ATCCCCGACT ACTTCAAGCT GTCCTTCCCC GAGGGCTTCA GGTGGGAGCG
      601 CGTGATGAAC TTCGAGGACG GCGGCATTAT TCACGTTAAC CAGGACTCCT CCCTGCAGGA
      661 CGGCGTGTTC ATCTACAAGG TGAAGCTGCG CGGCACCAAC TTCCCCTCCG ACGGCCCCGT
      721 AATGCAGAAG AAGACCATGG GCTGGGAGGC CTCCGAGGAG CGGATGTACC CCGAGGACGG
      781 CGCCCTGAAG AGCGAGATCA AGAAGAGGCT GAAGCTGAAG GACGGCGGCC ACTACGCCGC
      841 CGAGGTCAAG ACCACCTACA AGGCCAAGAA GCCCGTGCAG CTGCCCGGCG CCTACATCGT
      901 CGACATCAAG TTGGACATCG TGTCCCACAA CGAGGACTAC ACCATCGTGG AACAGTACGA
      961 ACGCGCCGAG GGCCGCCACT CCACCGGCGG CATGGACGAG CTGTACAAGG CCCTCGAGAA
     1021 GGGTGGGCGC GCCGACCCAG CTTTCTTGTA CAAAGTTGGC ATTATAAGAA AGCATTGCTT
     1081 ATCAATTTGT TGCAACGAAC AGGTCACTAT CAGTCAAAAT AAAATCATTA TTTGCCATCC
     1141 AGCTGATATC CCCTATAGTG AGTCGTATTA CATGGTCATA GCTGTTTCCT GGCAGCTCTG
     1201 GCCCGTGTCT CAAAATCTCT GATGTTACAT TGCACAAGAT AAAAATATAT CATCATGAAC
     1261 AATAAAACTG TCTGCTTACA TAAACAGTAA TACAAGGGGT GTTATGAGCC ATATTCAACG
     1321 GGAAACGTCG AGGCCGCGAT TAAATTCCAA CATGGATGCT GATTTATATG GGTATAAATG
     1381 GGCTCGCGAT AATGTCGGGC AATCAGGTGC GACAATCTAT CGCTTGTATG GGAAGCCCGA
     1441 TGCGCCAGAG TTGTTTCTGA AACATGGCAA AGGTAGCGTT GCCAATGATG TTACAGATGA
     1501 GATGGTCAGA CTAAACTGGC TGACGGAATT TATGCCTCTT CCGACCATCA AGCATTTTAT
     1561 CCGTACTCCT GATGATGCAT GGTTACTCAC CACTGCGATC CCCGGAAAAA CAGCATTCCA
     1621 GGTATTAGAA GAATATCCTG ATTCAGGTGA AAATATTGTT GATGCGCTGG CAGTGTTCCT
     1681 GCGCCGGTTG CATTCGATTC CTGTTTGTAA TTGTCCTTTT AACAGCGATC GCGTATTTCG
     1741 TCTCGCTCAG GCGCAATCAC GAATGAATAA CGGTTTGGTT GATGCGAGTG ATTTTGATGA
     1801 CGAGCGTAAT GGCTGGCCTG TTGAACAAGT CTGGAAAGAA ATGCATAAAC TTTTGCCATT
     1861 CTCACCGGAT TCAGTCGTCA CTCATGGTGA TTTCTCACTT GATAACCTTA TTTTTGACGA
     1921 GGGGAAATTA ATAGGTTGTA TTGATGTTGG ACGAGTCGGA ATCGCAGACC GATACCAGGA
     1981 TCTTGCCATC CTATGGAACT GCCTCGGTGA GTTTTCTCCT TCATTACAGA AACGGCTTTT
     2041 TCAAAAATAT GGTATTGATA ATCCTGATAT GAATAAATTG CAGTTTCATT TGATGCTCGA
     2101 TGAGTTTTTC TCAGAATTGG TTAATTGGTT GTAACACTGG CAGAGCATTA CGCTGACTTG
     2161 ACGGGACGGC GCAAGCTCAT GACCAAAATC CCTTAACGTG AGTTACGCGT CGTTCCACTG
     2221 AGCGTCAGAC CCCGTAGAAA AGATCAAAGG ATCTTCTTGA GATCCTTTTT TTCTGCGCGT
     2281 AATCTGCTGC TTGCAAACAA AAAAACCACC GCTACCAGCG GTGGTTTGTT TGCCGGATCA
     2341 AGAGCTACCA ACTCTTTTTC CGAAGGTAAC TGGCTTCAGC AGAGCGCAGA TACCAAATAC
     2401 TGTCCTTCTA GTGTAGCCGT AGTTAGGCCA CCACTTCAAG AACTCTGTAG CACCGCCTAC
     2461 ATACCTCGCT CTGCTAATCC TGTTACCAGT GGCTGCTGCC AGTGGCGATA AGTCGTGTCT
     2521 TACCGGGTTG GACTCAAGAC GATAGTTACC GGATAAGGCG CAGCGGTCGG GCTGAACGGG
     2581 GGGTTCGTGC ACACAGCCCA GCTTGGAGCG AACGACCTAC ACCGAACTGA GATACCTACA
     2641 GCGTGAGCAT TGAGAAAGCG CCACGCTTCC CGAAGGGAGA AAGGCGGACA GGTATCCGGT
     2701 AAGCGGCAGG GTCGGAACAG GAGAGCGCAC GAGGGAGCTT CCAGGGGGAA ACGCCTGGTA
     2761 TCTTTATAGT CCTGTCGGGT TTCGCCACCT CTGACTTGAG CGTCGATTTT TGTGATGCTC
     2821 GTCAGGGGGG CGGAGCCTAT GGAAAAACGC CAGCAACGCG GCCTTTTTAC GGTTCCTGGC
     2881 CTTTTGCTGG CCTTTTGCTC ACATGTTCTT TCCTGCGTTA TCCCCTGATT CTGTGGATAA
     2941 CCGTATTACC GCCTTTGAGT GAGCTGATAC CGCTCGCCGC AGCCGAACGA CCGAGCGCAG
     3001 CGAGTCAGTG AGCGAGGAAG CGGAAGAGCG CCCAATACGC AAACCGCCTC TCCCCGCGCG
     3061 TTGGCCGATT CATTAATGCA GCTGGCACGA CAGGTTTCCC GACTGGAAAG CGGGCAGTGA
     3121 GCGCAACGCA ATTAATACGC GTACCGCTAG CCAGGAAGAG TTTGTAGAAA CGCAAAAAGG
     3181 CCATCCGTCA GGATGGCCTT CTGCTTAGTT TGATGCCTGG CAGTTTATGG CGGGCGTCCT
     3241 GCCCGCCACC CTCCGGGCCG TTGCTTCACA ACGTTCAAAT CCGCTCCCGG CGGATTTGTC
     3301 CTACTCAGGA GAGCGTTCAC CGACAAACAA CAGATAAAAC GAAAGGCCCA GTCTTCCGAC
     3361 TGAGCCTTTC GTTTTATTTG ATGCCTGGCA GTTCCCTACT CTCGCGTTAA CGCTAGCATG
     3421 GATGTTTTCC CAGTCACGAC GTT
//
