# Supplementary material for: Next-generation plasmids for transgenesis in zebrafish and beyond
Source: bioRxiv preprint, doi:10.1101/2022.12.13.520107, version 2 (2022-12-21)
Supplement: Supplemental Data File 1 [file 520107_file03.zip › Kemmler et al. Vector Maps GenBank v2/pME/pKD001_pME_minprom_EGFP.gbk]

LOCUS       pKD001_pENTR_D_minprom_EGFP      3455 bp    DNA     circular SYN 6-JAN-2004
COMMENT     This file is created by Vector NTI
            http://www.invitrogen.com/
FEATURES             Location/Qualifiers
     primer          1..16
                     /invitrogen="1980000"
                     /vntifkey="27"
                     /label="M13 (-20) forward primer"
     misc_recomb     33..132
                     /invitrogen="2670000"
                     /vntifkey="86"
                     /label="attL1"
     protein_bind    141
                     /invitrogen="2470000"
                     /vntifkey="31"
                     /label="TOPO® binding site"
     protein_bind    join(<291..1027,142..>290)
                     /invitrogen="2410000"
                     /vntifkey="31"
                     /label="directional TOPO® overhang"
     promoter        155..289
                     /label="mouse beta-globin minimal promoter"
     CDS             302..1018
                     /label="EGFP"
     protein_bind    complement(1028..1032)
                     /invitrogen="2460000"
                     /vntifkey="31"
                     /label="TOPO® binding site"
     misc_recomb     complement(1044..1143)
                     /invitrogen="2680000"
                     /vntifkey="86"
                     /label="attL2"
     promoter        complement(1163..1179)
                     /invitrogen="2370000"
                     /vntifkey="30"
                     /label="T7 promoter"
     primer          complement(1184..1200)
                     /invitrogen="2010000"
                     /vntifkey="27"
                     /label="M13 reverse primer"
     CDS             1313..2122
                     /invitrogen="1210000"
                     /vntifkey="4"
                     /label="Kan(R)"
     rep_origin      2243..2916
                     /invitrogen="2540000"
                     /vntifkey="33"
                     /label="pUC origin"
     terminator      3187..3214
                     /invitrogen="2590000"
                     /vntifkey="43"
                     /label="rrnB T2 transcription terminator"
     terminator      3346..3389
                     /invitrogen="2580000"
                     /vntifkey="43"
                     /label="rrnB T1 transcription terminator"
ORIGIN
        1 GTAAAACGAC GGCCAGTCTT AAGCTCGGGC CCCAAATAAT GATTTTATTT TGACTGATAG
       61 TGACCTGTTC GTTGCAACAA ATTGATGAGC AATGCTTTTT TATAATGCCA ACTTTGTACA
      121 AAAAAGCAGG CTCCGCGGCC cacccttgga tctcCCCTTC CAATCTGCTC AGAGAGGACA
      181 GAGTGGGCAG GAGCCAGCAT TGGGTATATA AAGCTGAGCA GGGTCAGTTG CTTCTTACGT
      241 TTGCTTCTGA GTCTGTTGTG TTGACTTGCA ACCTCAGAAA CAGACATCCg GATCCGCCAC
      301 CATGGTGAGC AAGGGCGAGG AGCTGTTCAC CGGGGTGGTG CCCATCCTGG TCGAGCTGGA
      361 CGGCGACGTA AACGGCCACA AGTTCAGCGT GTCCGGCGAG GGCGAGGGCG ATGCCACCTA
      421 CGGCAAGCTG ACCCTGAAGT TCATCTGCAC CACCGGCAAG CTGCCCGTGC CCTGGCCCAC
      481 CCTCGTGACC ACCCTGACCT ACGGCGTGCA GTGCTTCAGC CGCTACCCCG ACCACATGAA
      541 GCAGCACGAC TTCTTCAAGT CCGCCATGCC CGAAGGCTAC GTCCAGGAGC GCACCATCTT
      601 CTTCAAGGAC GACGGCAACT ACAAGACCCG CGCCGAGGTG AAGTTCGAGG GCGACACCCT
      661 GGTGAACCGC ATCGAGCTGA AGGGCATCGA CTTCAAGGAG GACGGCAACA TCCTGGGGCA
      721 CAAGCTGGAG TACAACTACA ACAGCCACAA CGTCTATATC ATGGCCGACA AGCAGAAGAA
      781 CGGCATCAAG GTGAACTTCA AGATCCGCCA CAACATCGAG GACGGCAGCG TGCAGCTCGC
      841 CGACCACTAC CAGCAGAACA CCCCCATCGG CGACGGCCCC GTGCTGCTGC CCGACAACCA
      901 CTACCTGAGC ACCCAGTCCG CCCTGAGCAA AGACCCCAAC GAGAAGCGCG ATCACATGGT
      961 CCTGCTGGAG TTCGTGACCG CCGCCGGGAT CACTCTCGGC ATGGACGAGC TGTACAAGCT
     1021 CGAGTTTAAG GGTGGGCGCG CCGACCCAGC TTTCTTGTAC AAAGTTGGCA TTATAAGAAA
     1081 GCATTGCTTA TCAATTTGTT GCAACGAACA GGTCACTATC AGTCAAAATA AAATCATTAT
     1141 TTGCCATCCA GCTGATATCC CCTATAGTGA GTCGTATTAC ATGGTCATAG CTGTTTCCTG
     1201 GCAGCTCTGG CCCGTGTCTC AAAATCTCTG ATGTTACATT GCACAAGATA AAAATATATC
     1261 ATCATGAACA ATAAAACTGT CTGCTTACAT AAACAGTAAT ACAAGGGGTG TTATGAGCCA
     1321 TATTCAACGG GAAACGTCGA GGCCGCGATT AAATTCCAAC ATGGATGCTG ATTTATATGG
     1381 GTATAAATGG GCTCGCGATA ATGTCGGGCA ATCAGGTGCG ACAATCTATC GCTTGTATGG
     1441 GAAGCCCGAT GCGCCAGAGT TGTTTCTGAA ACATGGCAAA GGTAGCGTTG CCAATGATGT
     1501 TACAGATGAG ATGGTCAGAC TAAACTGGCT GACGGAATTT ATGCCTCTTC CGACCATCAA
     1561 GCATTTTATC CGTACTCCTG ATGATGCATG GTTACTCACC ACTGCGATCC CCGGAAAAAC
     1621 AGCATTCCAG GTATTAGAAG AATATCCTGA TTCAGGTGAA AATATTGTTG ATGCGCTGGC
     1681 AGTGTTCCTG CGCCGGTTGC ATTCGATTCC TGTTTGTAAT TGTCCTTTTA ACAGCGATCG
     1741 CGTATTTCGT CTCGCTCAGG CGCAATCACG AATGAATAAC GGTTTGGTTG ATGCGAGTGA
     1801 TTTTGATGAC GAGCGTAATG GCTGGCCTGT TGAACAAGTC TGGAAAGAAA TGCATAAACT
     1861 TTTGCCATTC TCACCGGATT CAGTCGTCAC TCATGGTGAT TTCTCACTTG ATAACCTTAT
     1921 TTTTGACGAG GGGAAATTAA TAGGTTGTAT TGATGTTGGA CGAGTCGGAA TCGCAGACCG
     1981 ATACCAGGAT CTTGCCATCC TATGGAACTG CCTCGGTGAG TTTTCTCCTT CATTACAGAA
     2041 ACGGCTTTTT CAAAAATATG GTATTGATAA TCCTGATATG AATAAATTGC AGTTTCATTT
     2101 GATGCTCGAT GAGTTTTTCT AATCAGAATT GGTTAATTGG TTGTAACACT GGCAGAGCAT
     2161 TACGCTGACT TGACGGGACG GCGCAAGCTC ATGACCAAAA TCCCTTAACG TGAGTTACGC
     2221 GTCGTTCCAC TGAGCGTCAG ACCCCGTAGA AAAGATCAAA GGATCTTCTT GAGATCCTTT
     2281 TTTTCTGCGC GTAATCTGCT GCTTGCAAAC AAAAAAACCA CCGCTACCAG CGGTGGTTTG
     2341 TTTGCCGGAT CAAGAGCTAC CAACTCTTTT TCCGAAGGTA ACTGGCTTCA GCAGAGCGCA
     2401 GATACCAAAT ACTGTCCTTC TAGTGTAGCC GTAGTTAGGC CACCACTTCA AGAACTCTGT
     2461 AGCACCGCCT ACATACCTCG CTCTGCTAAT CCTGTTACCA GTGGCTGCTG CCAGTGGCGA
     2521 TAAGTCGTGT CTTACCGGGT TGGACTCAAG ACGATAGTTA CCGGATAAGG CGCAGCGGTC
     2581 GGGCTGAACG GGGGGTTCGT GCACACAGCC CAGCTTGGAG CGAACGACCT ACACCGAACT
     2641 GAGATACCTA CAGCGTGAGC ATTGAGAAAG CGCCACGCTT CCCGAAGGGA GAAAGGCGGA
     2701 CAGGTATCCG GTAAGCGGCA GGGTCGGAAC AGGAGAGCGC ACGAGGGAGC TTCCAGGGGG
     2761 AAACGCCTGG TATCTTTATA GTCCTGTCGG GTTTCGCCAC CTCTGACTTG AGCGTCGATT
     2821 TTTGTGATGC TCGTCAGGGG GGCGGAGCCT ATGGAAAAAC GCCAGCAACG CGGCCTTTTT
     2881 ACGGTTCCTG GCCTTTTGCT GGCCTTTTGC TCACATGTTC TTTCCTGCGT TATCCCCTGA
     2941 TTCTGTGGAT AACCGTATTA CCGCCTTTGA GTGAGCTGAT ACCGCTCGCC GCAGCCGAAC
     3001 GACCGAGCGC AGCGAGTCAG TGAGCGAGGA AGCGGAAGAG CGCCCAATAC GCAAACCGCC
     3061 TCTCCCCGCG CGTTGGCCGA TTCATTAATG CAGCTGGCAC GACAGGTTTC CCGACTGGAA
     3121 AGCGGGCAGT GAGCGCAACG CAATTAATAC GCGTACCGCT AGCCAGGAAG AGTTTGTAGA
     3181 AACGCAAAAA GGCCATCCGT CAGGATGGCC TTCTGCTTAG TTTGATGCCT GGCAGTTTAT
     3241 GGCGGGCGTC CTGCCCGCCA CCCTCCGGGC CGTTGCTTCA CAACGTTCAA ATCCGCTCCC
     3301 GGCGGATTTG TCCTACTCAG GAGAGCGTTC ACCGACAAAC AACAGATAAA ACGAAAGGCC
     3361 CAGTCTTCCG ACTGAGCCTT TCGTTTTATT TGATGCCTGG CAGTTCCCTA CTCTCGCGTT
     3421 AACGCTAGCA TGGATGTTTT CCCAGTCACG ACGTT
//
