# Supplementary material for: Next-generation plasmids for transgenesis in zebrafish and beyond
Source: bioRxiv preprint, doi:10.1101/2022.12.13.520107, version 2 (2022-12-21)
Supplement: Supplemental Data File 1 [file 520107_file03.zip › Kemmler et al. Vector Maps GenBank v2/pME/pME Minprom_kalta4.gbk]

LOCUS       pENTR_D_Minprom_kalta4      3314 bp    DNA     circular SYN 6-JAN-2004
COMMENT     This file is created by Vector NTI
            http://www.invitrogen.com/
FEATURES             Location/Qualifiers
     primer          1..16
                     /invitrogen="1980000"
                     /vntifkey="27"
                     /label="M13 (-20) forward primer"
     misc_recomb     33..132
                     /invitrogen="2670000"
                     /vntifkey="86"
                     /label="attL1"
     promoter        144..278
                     /label="mouse beta-globin minimal promoter"
     protein_bind    join(<282..889,144..>278)
                     /invitrogen="2410000"
                     /vntifkey="31"
                     /label="directional TOPO® overhang"
     CDS             302..889
                     /label="kalta4"
     protein_bind    complement(890..894)
                     /invitrogen="2460000"
                     /vntifkey="31"
                     /label="TOPO® binding site"
     misc_recomb     complement(906..1005)
                     /invitrogen="2680000"
                     /vntifkey="86"
                     /label="attL2"
     promoter        complement(1025..1041)
                     /invitrogen="2370000"
                     /vntifkey="30"
                     /label="T7 promoter"
     primer          complement(1046..1062)
                     /invitrogen="2010000"
                     /vntifkey="27"
                     /label="M13 reverse primer"
     CDS             1175..1981
                     /invitrogen="1210000"
                     /vntifkey="4"
                     /label="Kan(R)"
     rep_origin      2102..2775
                     /invitrogen="2540000"
                     /vntifkey="33"
                     /label="pUC origin"
     terminator      3046..3073
                     /invitrogen="2590000"
                     /vntifkey="43"
                     /label="rrnB T2 transcription terminator"
     terminator      3205..3248
                     /invitrogen="2580000"
                     /vntifkey="43"
                     /label="rrnB T1 transcription terminator"
ORIGIN
        1 GTAAAACGAC GGCCAGTCTT AAGCTCGGGC CCCAAATAAT GATTTTATTT TGACTGATAG
       61 TGACCTGTTC GTTGCAACAA ATTGATGAGC AATGCTTTTT TATAATGCCA ACTTTGTACA
      121 AAAAAGCAGG CTCCGCGGCC GCCCATGGCC AATCTGCTCA GAGAGGACAG AGTGGGCAGG
      181 AGCCAGCATT GGGTATATAA AGCTGAGCAG GGTCAGTTGC TTCTTACGTT TGCTTCTGAG
      241 TCTGTTGTGT TGACTTGCAA CCTCAGAAAC AGACATCCCA TGGGCGGCCG CCCCCTTCAC
      301 CATGAAACTG CTCTCATCCA TCGAGCAAGC CTGCGACATT TGTCGGCTTA AGAAGCTGAA
      361 ATGCTCCAAG GAAAAGCCGA AATGTGCCAA ATGCCTGAAG AACAATTGGG AATGTCGTTA
      421 CTCTCCCAAA ACCAAGCGAA GTCCACTCAC AAGGGCTCAT CTGACCGAAG TGGAGAGCAG
      481 GCTAGAGAGA CTGGAACAAC TCTTTTTGCT CATCTTCCCT AGAGAGGACC TTGACATGAT
      541 CCTCAAGATG GATTCTCTCC AGGATATTAA AGCCCTTTTG ACTGGCTTAT TCGTCCAGGA
      601 CAATGTGAAC AAAGACGCTG TGACAGACCG ATTGGCAAGT GTCGAGACCG ATATGCCTCT
      661 GACACTGAGA CAGCACAGAA TCAGCGCTAC TTCCTCAAGC GAAGAGTCTT CTAACAAGGG
      721 ACAGAGACAG CTGACTGTTT CGAGCAGGTC GACCCCGTCC CCGGCCGACG CCCTGGACGA
      781 CGGCGACCTG GACATGCTGC CTGCTGATGC TCTCGATGAT TTCGATCTGG ATATGCTCCC
      841 GGCCGACGCC CTGGACGACT ACGACCTGGA CATCCTCCCG GGTAACTAAA AGGGTGGGCG
      901 CGCCGACCCA GCTTTCTTGT ACAAAGTTGG CATTATAAGA AAGCATTGCT TATCAATTTG
      961 TTGCAACGAA CAGGTCACTA TCAGTCAAAA TAAAATCATT ATTTGCCATC CAGCTGATAT
     1021 CCCCTATAGT GAGTCGTATT ACATGGTCAT AGCTGTTTCC TGGCAGCTCT GGCCCGTGTC
     1081 TCAAAATCTC TGATGTTACA TTGCACAAGA TAAAAATATA TCATCATGAA CAATAAAACT
     1141 GTCTGCTTAC ATAAACAGTA ATACAAGGGG TGTTATGAGC CATATTCAAC GGGAAACGTC
     1201 GAGGCCGCGA TTAAATTCCA ACATGGATGC TGATTTATAT GGGTATAAAT GGGCTCGCGA
     1261 TAATGTCGGG CAATCAGGTG CGACAATCTA TCGCTTGTAT GGGAAGCCCG ATGCGCCAGA
     1321 GTTGTTTCTG AAACATGGCA AAGGTAGCGT TGCCAATGAT GTTACAGATG AGATGGTCAG
     1381 ACTAAACTGG CTGACGGAAT TTATGCCTCT TCCGACCATC AAGCATTTTA TCCGTACTCC
     1441 TGATGATGCA TGGTTACTCA CCACTGCGAT CCCCGGAAAA ACAGCATTCC AGGTATTAGA
     1501 AGAATATCCT GATTCAGGTG AAAATATTGT TGATGCGCTG GCAGTGTTCC TGCGCCGGTT
     1561 GCATTCGATT CCTGTTTGTA ATTGTCCTTT TAACAGCGAT CGCGTATTTC GTCTCGCTCA
     1621 GGCGCAATCA CGAATGAATA ACGGTTTGGT TGATGCGAGT GATTTTGATG ACGAGCGTAA
     1681 TGGCTGGCCT GTTGAACAAG TCTGGAAAGA AATGCATAAA CTTTTGCCAT TCTCACCGGA
     1741 TTCAGTCGTC ACTCATGGTG ATTTCTCACT TGATAACCTT ATTTTTGACG AGGGGAAATT
     1801 AATAGGTTGT ATTGATGTTG GACGAGTCGG AATCGCAGAC CGATACCAGG ATCTTGCCAT
     1861 CCTATGGAAC TGCCTCGGTG AGTTTTCTCC TTCATTACAG AAACGGCTTT TTCAAAAATA
     1921 TGGTATTGAT AATCCTGATA TGAATAAATT GCAGTTTCAT TTGATGCTCG ATGAGTTTTT
     1981 CTCAGAATTG GTTAATTGGT TGTAACACTG GCAGAGCATT ACGCTGACTT GACGGGACGG
     2041 CGCAAGCTCA TGACCAAAAT CCCTTAACGT GAGTTACGCG TCGTTCCACT GAGCGTCAGA
     2101 CCCCGTAGAA AAGATCAAAG GATCTTCTTG AGATCCTTTT TTTCTGCGCG TAATCTGCTG
     2161 CTTGCAAACA AAAAAACCAC CGCTACCAGC GGTGGTTTGT TTGCCGGATC AAGAGCTACC
     2221 AACTCTTTTT CCGAAGGTAA CTGGCTTCAG CAGAGCGCAG ATACCAAATA CTGTCCTTCT
     2281 AGTGTAGCCG TAGTTAGGCC ACCACTTCAA GAACTCTGTA GCACCGCCTA CATACCTCGC
     2341 TCTGCTAATC CTGTTACCAG TGGCTGCTGC CAGTGGCGAT AAGTCGTGTC TTACCGGGTT
     2401 GGACTCAAGA CGATAGTTAC CGGATAAGGC GCAGCGGTCG GGCTGAACGG GGGGTTCGTG
     2461 CACACAGCCC AGCTTGGAGC GAACGACCTA CACCGAACTG AGATACCTAC AGCGTGAGCA
     2521 TTGAGAAAGC GCCACGCTTC CCGAAGGGAG AAAGGCGGAC AGGTATCCGG TAAGCGGCAG
     2581 GGTCGGAACA GGAGAGCGCA CGAGGGAGCT TCCAGGGGGA AACGCCTGGT ATCTTTATAG
     2641 TCCTGTCGGG TTTCGCCACC TCTGACTTGA GCGTCGATTT TTGTGATGCT CGTCAGGGGG
     2701 GCGGAGCCTA TGGAAAAACG CCAGCAACGC GGCCTTTTTA CGGTTCCTGG CCTTTTGCTG
     2761 GCCTTTTGCT CACATGTTCT TTCCTGCGTT ATCCCCTGAT TCTGTGGATA ACCGTATTAC
     2821 CGCCTTTGAG TGAGCTGATA CCGCTCGCCG CAGCCGAACG ACCGAGCGCA GCGAGTCAGT
     2881 GAGCGAGGAA GCGGAAGAGC GCCCAATACG CAAACCGCCT CTCCCCGCGC GTTGGCCGAT
     2941 TCATTAATGC AGCTGGCACG ACAGGTTTCC CGACTGGAAA GCGGGCAGTG AGCGCAACGC
     3001 AATTAATACG CGTACCGCTA GCCAGGAAGA GTTTGTAGAA ACGCAAAAAG GCCATCCGTC
     3061 AGGATGGCCT TCTGCTTAGT TTGATGCCTG GCAGTTTATG GCGGGCGTCC TGCCCGCCAC
     3121 CCTCCGGGCC GTTGCTTCAC AACGTTCAAA TCCGCTCCCG GCGGATTTGT CCTACTCAGG
     3181 AGAGCGTTCA CCGACAAACA ACAGATAAAA CGAAAGGCCC AGTCTTCCGA CTGAGCCTTT
     3241 CGTTTTATTT GATGCCTGGC AGTTCCCTAC TCTCGCGTTA ACGCTAGCAT GGATGTTTTC
     3301 CCAGTCACGA CGTT
//
