# Supplementary material for: Next-generation plasmids for transgenesis in zebrafish and beyond
Source: bioRxiv preprint, doi:10.1101/2022.12.13.520107, version 2 (2022-12-21)
Supplement: Supplemental Data File 1 [file 520107_file03.zip › Kemmler et al. Vector Maps GenBank v2/pME/pME_minprom_creERT2.gbk]

LOCUS       pME_minprom_creERT2      4885 bp    DNA     circular SYN 12-AUG-2009
COMMENT     This file is created by VectorDesigner
FEATURES             Location/Qualifiers
     primer          1..16
                     /invitrogen="1980000"
                     /vntifkey="27"
                     /label="M13 (-20) forward primer"
     misc_recomb     33..132
                     /invitrogen="2670000"
                     /vntifkey="86"
                     /label="attL1"
     promoter        144..278
                     /label="mouse beta globin minimal promoter"
     protein_bind    290..294
                     /invitrogen="2470000"
                     /vntifkey="31"
                     /label="TOPO binding site"
     protein_bind    295..298
                     /invitrogen="2410000"
                     /vntifkey="31"
                     /label="directional TOPO overhang"
     CDS             299..2458
                     /ApEinfo_fwdcolor="#ff3235"
                     /ApEinfo_revcolor="green"
                     /vntifkey="4"
                     /label="Cre-ERT2"
     protein_bind    complement(2459..2462)
                     /invitrogen="2460000"
                     /vntifkey="31"
                     /label="TOPO binding site"
     misc_recomb     complement(2474..2573)
                     /invitrogen="2680000"
                     /vntifkey="86"
                     /label="attL2"
     promoter        complement(2593..2609)
                     /invitrogen="2370000"
                     /vntifkey="30"
                     /label="T7 promoter"
     primer          complement(2614..2630)
                     /invitrogen="2010000"
                     /vntifkey="27"
                     /label="M13 reverse primer"
     CDS             2743..3552
                     /invitrogen="1210000"
                     /vntifkey="4"
                     /label="Kan(R)"
     rep_origin      3673..4346
                     /invitrogen="2540000"
                     /vntifkey="33"
                     /label="pUC origin"
     terminator      4617..4644
                     /invitrogen="2590000"
                     /vntifkey="43"
                     /label="rrnB T2 transcription terminator"
     terminator      4776..4819
                     /invitrogen="2580000"
                     /vntifkey="43"
                     /label="rrnB T1 transcription terminator"
ORIGIN
        1 GTAAAACGAC GGCCAGTCTT AAGCTCGGGC CCCAAATAAT GATTTTATTT TGACTGATAG
       61 TGACCTGTTC GTTGCAACAA ATTGATGAGC AATGCTTTTT TATAATGCCA ACTTTGTACA
      121 AAAAAGCAGG CTCCGCGGCC GCCCCCTTCC AATCTGCTCA GAGAGGACAG AGTGGGCAGG
      181 AGCCAGCATT GTGTATATAA AGCTGAGCAG GGTCAGTTGC TTCTTACGTT TGCTTCTGAG
      241 TCTGTTGTGT TGACTTGCAA CCTCAGAAAC AGACATCCCA TGGGCCGCCC CCTTCACCAT
      301 GTCCAATTTA CTGACCGTAC ACCAAAATTT GCCTGCATTA CCGGTCGATG CAACGAGTGA
      361 TGAGGTTCGC AAGAACCTGA TGGACATGTT CAGGGATCGC CAGGCGTTTT CTGAGCATAC
      421 CTGGAAAATG CTTCTGTCCG TTTGCCGGTC GTGGGCGGCA TGGTGCAAGT TGAATAACCG
      481 GAAATGGTTT CCCGCAGAAC CTGAAGATGT TCGCGATTAT CTTCTATATC TTCAGGCGCG
      541 CGGTCTGGCA GTAAAAACTA TCCAGCAACA TTTGGGCCAG CTAAACATGC TTCATCGTCG
      601 GTCCGGGCTG CCACGACCAA GTGACAGCAA TGCTGTTTCA CTGGTTATGC GGCGGATCCG
      661 AAAAGAAAAC GTTGATGCCG GTGAACGTGC AAAACAGGCT CTAGCGTTCG AACGCACTGA
      721 TTTCGACCAG GTTCGTTCAC TCATGGAAAA TAGCGATCGC TGCCAGGATA TACGTAATCT
      781 GGCATTTCTG GGGATTGCTT ATAACACCCT GTTACGTATA GCCGAAATTG CCAGGATCAG
      841 GGTTAAAGAT ATCTCACGTA CTGACGGTGG GAGAATGTTA ATCCATATTG GCAGAACGAA
      901 AACGCTGGTT AGCACCGCAG GTGTAGAGAA GGCACTTAGC CTGGGGGTAA CTAAACTGGT
      961 CGAGCGATGG ATTTCCGTCT CTGGTGTAGC TGATGATCCG AATAACTACC TGTTTTGCCG
     1021 GGTCAGAAAA AATGGTGTTG CCGCGCCATC TGCCACCAGC CAGCTATCAA CTCGCGCCCT
     1081 GGAAGGGATT TTTGAAGCAA CTCATCGATT GATTTACGGC GCTAAGGATG ACTCTGGTCA
     1141 GAGATACCTG GCCTGGTCTG GACACAGTGC CCGTGTCGGA GCCGCGCGAG ATATGGCCCG
     1201 CGCTGGAGTT TCAATACCGG AGATCATGCA AGCTGGTGGC TGGACCAATG TAAATATTGT
     1261 CATGAACTAT ATCCGTAACC TGGATAGTGA AACAGGGGCA ATGGTGCGCC TGCTGGAAGA
     1321 TGGCGATCTC GAGCCATCTG CTGGAGACAT GAGAGCTGCC AACCTTTGGC CAAGCCCGCT
     1381 CATGATCAAA CGCTCTAAGA AGAACAGCCT GGCCTTGTCC CTGACGGCCG ACCAGATGGT
     1441 CAGTGCCTTG TTGGATGCTG AGCCCCCCAT ACTCTATTCC GAGTATGATC CTACCAGACC
     1501 CTTCAGTGAA GCTTCGATGA TGGGCTTACT GACCAACCTG GCAGACAGGG AGCTGGTTCA
     1561 CATGATCAAC TGGGCGAAGA GGGTGCCAGG CTTTGTGGAT TTGACCCTCC ATGATCAGGT
     1621 CCACCTTCTA GAATGTGCCT GGCTAGAGAT CCTGATGATT GGTCTCGTCT GGCGCTCCAT
     1681 GGAGCACCCA GTGAAGCTAC TGTTTGCTCC TAACTTGCTC TTGGACAGGA ACCAGGGAAA
     1741 ATGTGTAGAG GGCATGGTGG AGATCTTCGA CATGCTGCTG GCTACATCAT CTCGGTTCCG
     1801 CATGATGAAT CTGCAGGGAG AGGAGTTTGT GTGCCTCAAA TCTATTATTT TGCTTAATTC
     1861 TGGAGTGTAC ACATTTCTGT CCAGCACCCT GAAGTCTCTG GAAGAGAAGG ACCATATCCA
     1921 CCGAGTCCTG GACAAGATCA CAGACACTTT GATCCACCTG ATGGCCAAGG CAGGCCTGAC
     1981 CCTGCAGCAG CAGCACCAGC GGCTGGCCCA GCTCCTCCTC ATCCTCTCCC ACATCAGGCA
     2041 CATGAGTAAC AAAGGCATGG AGCATCTGTA CAGCATGAAG TGCAAGAACG TGGTGCCCCT
     2101 CTATGACCTG CTGCTGGAGG CGGCGGACGC CCACCGCCTA CATGCGCCCA CTAGCCGTGG
     2161 AGGGGCATCC GTGGAGGAGA CGGACCAAAG CCACTTGGCC ACTGCGGGCT CTACTTCATC
     2221 GCATTCCTTG CAAAAGTATT ACATCACGGG GGAGGCAGAG GGTTTCCCTG CCACAGCTTG
     2281 ATGAAGATCT GAGCTCCCTG GCGGAATTCG GATCTTATTA AAGCAGAACT TGTTTATTGC
     2341 AGCTTATAAT GGTTACAAAT AAAGCAATAG CATCACAAAT TTCACAAATA AAGCATTTTT
     2401 TTCACTGCAT TCTAGTTGTG GTTTGTCCAA ACTCATCAAT GTATCTTATC ATGTCTGAAG
     2461 GGTGGGCGCG CCGACCCAGC TTTCTTGTAC AAAGTTGGCA TTATAAGAAA GCATTGCTTA
     2521 TCAATTTGTT GCAACGAACA GGTCACTATC AGTCAAAATA AAATCATTAT TTGCCATCCA
     2581 GCTGATATCC CCTATAGTGA GTCGTATTAC ATGGTCATAG CTGTTTCCTG GCAGCTCTGG
     2641 CCCGTGTCTC AAAATCTCTG ATGTTACATT GCACAAGATA AAAATATATC ATCATGAACA
     2701 ATAAAACTGT CTGCTTACAT AAACAGTAAT ACAAGGGGTG TTATGAGCCA TATTCAACGG
     2761 GAAACGTCGA GGCCGCGATT AAATTCCAAC ATGGATGCTG ATTTATATGG GTATAAATGG
     2821 GCTCGCGATA ATGTCGGGCA ATCAGGTGCG ACAATCTATC GCTTGTATGG GAAGCCCGAT
     2881 GCGCCAGAGT TGTTTCTGAA ACATGGCAAA GGTAGCGTTG CCAATGATGT TACAGATGAG
     2941 ATGGTCAGAC TAAACTGGCT GACGGAATTT ATGCCTCTTC CGACCATCAA GCATTTTATC
     3001 CGTACTCCTG ATGATGCATG GTTACTCACC ACTGCGATCC CCGGAAAAAC AGCATTCCAG
     3061 GTATTAGAAG AATATCCTGA TTCAGGTGAA AATATTGTTG ATGCGCTGGC AGTGTTCCTG
     3121 CGCCGGTTGC ATTCGATTCC TGTTTGTAAT TGTCCTTTTA ACAGCGATCG CGTATTTCGT
     3181 CTCGCTCAGG CGCAATCACG AATGAATAAC GGTTTGGTTG ATGCGAGTGA TTTTGATGAC
     3241 GAGCGTAATG GCTGGCCTGT TGAACAAGTC TGGAAAGAAA TGCATAAACT TTTGCCATTC
     3301 TCACCGGATT CAGTCGTCAC TCATGGTGAT TTCTCACTTG ATAACCTTAT TTTTGACGAG
     3361 GGGAAATTAA TAGGTTGTAT TGATGTTGGA CGAGTCGGAA TCGCAGACCG ATACCAGGAT
     3421 CTTGCCATCC TATGGAACTG CCTCGGTGAG TTTTCTCCTT CATTACAGAA ACGGCTTTTT
     3481 CAAAAATATG GTATTGATAA TCCTGATATG AATAAATTGC AGTTTCATTT GATGCTCGAT
     3541 GAGTTTTTCT AATCAGAATT GGTTAATTGG TTGTAACACT GGCAGAGCAT TACGCTGACT
     3601 TGACGGGACG GCGCAAGCTC ATGACCAAAA TCCCTTAACG TGAGTTACGC GTCGTTCCAC
     3661 TGAGCGTCAG ACCCCGTAGA AAAGATCAAA GGATCTTCTT GAGATCCTTT TTTTCTGCGC
     3721 GTAATCTGCT GCTTGCAAAC AAAAAAACCA CCGCTACCAG CGGTGGTTTG TTTGCCGGAT
     3781 CAAGAGCTAC CAACTCTTTT TCCGAAGGTA ACTGGCTTCA GCAGAGCGCA GATACCAAAT
     3841 ACTGTCCTTC TAGTGTAGCC GTAGTTAGGC CACCACTTCA AGAACTCTGT AGCACCGCCT
     3901 ACATACCTCG CTCTGCTAAT CCTGTTACCA GTGGCTGCTG CCAGTGGCGA TAAGTCGTGT
     3961 CTTACCGGGT TGGACTCAAG ACGATAGTTA CCGGATAAGG CGCAGCGGTC GGGCTGAACG
     4021 GGGGGTTCGT GCACACAGCC CAGCTTGGAG CGAACGACCT ACACCGAACT GAGATACCTA
     4081 CAGCGTGAGC ATTGAGAAAG CGCCACGCTT CCCGAAGGGA GAAAGGCGGA CAGGTATCCG
     4141 GTAAGCGGCA GGGTCGGAAC AGGAGAGCGC ACGAGGGAGC TTCCAGGGGG AAACGCCTGG
     4201 TATCTTTATA GTCCTGTCGG GTTTCGCCAC CTCTGACTTG AGCGTCGATT TTTGTGATGC
     4261 TCGTCAGGGG GGCGGAGCCT ATGGAAAAAC GCCAGCAACG CGGCCTTTTT ACGGTTCCTG
     4321 GCCTTTTGCT GGCCTTTTGC TCACATGTTC TTTCCTGCGT TATCCCCTGA TTCTGTGGAT
     4381 AACCGTATTA CCGCCTTTGA GTGAGCTGAT ACCGCTCGCC GCAGCCGAAC GACCGAGCGC
     4441 AGCGAGTCAG TGAGCGAGGA AGCGGAAGAG CGCCCAATAC GCAAACCGCC TCTCCCCGCG
     4501 CGTTGGCCGA TTCATTAATG CAGCTGGCAC GACAGGTTTC CCGACTGGAA AGCGGGCAGT
     4561 GAGCGCAACG CAATTAATAC GCGTACCGCT AGCCAGGAAG AGTTTGTAGA AACGCAAAAA
     4621 GGCCATCCGT CAGGATGGCC TTCTGCTTAG TTTGATGCCT GGCAGTTTAT GGCGGGCGTC
     4681 CTGCCCGCCA CCCTCCGGGC CGTTGCTTCA CAACGTTCAA ATCCGCTCCC GGCGGATTTG
     4741 TCCTACTCAG GAGAGCGTTC ACCGACAAAC AACAGATAAA ACGAAAGGCC CAGTCTTCCG
     4801 ACTGAGCCTT TCGTTTTATT TGATGCCTGG CAGTTCCCTA CTCTCGCGTT AACGCTAGCA
     4861 TGGATGTTTT CCCAGTCACG ACGTT
//
