# Supplementary material for: Next-generation plasmids for transgenesis in zebrafish and beyond
Source: bioRxiv preprint, doi:10.1101/2022.12.13.520107, version 2 (2022-12-21)
Supplement: Supplemental Data File 1 [file 520107_file03.zip › Kemmler et al. Vector Maps GenBank v2/pME/pSN001_Minprom_Cerulean_noStop.gbk]

LOCUS       pSN001_Minprom_Cerulean_withoutStop.1      3446 bp    DNA     circular SYN 6-JAN-2004
COMMENT     This file is created by Vector NTI
            http://www.invitrogen.com/
FEATURES             Location/Qualifiers
     primer          1..16
                     /invitrogen="1980000"
                     /vntifkey="27"
                     /label="M13 (-20) forward primer"
     misc_recomb     33..132
                     /invitrogen="2670000"
                     /vntifkey="86"
                     /label="attL1"
     promoter        155..289
                     /label="mouse beta-globin minimal promoter"
     protein_bind    join(<290..1021,155..>289)
                     /invitrogen="2410000"
                     /vntifkey="31"
                     /label="directional TOPO® overhang"
     CDS             302..1012
                     /label="Cerulean"
     protein_bind    complement(1022..1026)
                     /invitrogen="2460000"
                     /vntifkey="31"
                     /label="TOPO® binding site"
     misc_recomb     complement(1038..1137)
                     /invitrogen="2680000"
                     /vntifkey="86"
                     /label="attL2"
     promoter        complement(1157..1173)
                     /invitrogen="2370000"
                     /vntifkey="30"
                     /label="T7 promoter"
     primer          complement(1178..1194)
                     /invitrogen="2010000"
                     /vntifkey="27"
                     /label="M13 reverse primer"
     CDS             1307..2113
                     /invitrogen="1210000"
                     /vntifkey="4"
                     /label="Kan(R)"
     rep_origin      2234..2907
                     /invitrogen="2540000"
                     /vntifkey="33"
                     /label="pUC origin"
     terminator      3178..3205
                     /invitrogen="2590000"
                     /vntifkey="43"
                     /label="rrnB T2 transcription terminator"
     terminator      3337..3380
                     /invitrogen="2580000"
                     /vntifkey="43"
                     /label="rrnB T1 transcription terminator"
ORIGIN
        1 GTAAAACGAC GGCCAGTCTT AAGCTCGGGC CCCAAATAAT GATTTTATTT TGACTGATAG
       61 TGACCTGTTC GTTGCAACAA ATTGATGAGC AATGCTTTTT TATAATGCCA ACTTTGTACA
      121 AAAAAGCAGG CTCCGCGGCC GCCCCCTTAG ATCTCCCTTC CAATCTGCTC AGAGAGGACA
      181 GAGTGGGCAG GAGCCAGCAT TGGGTATATA AAGCTGAGCA GGGTCAGTTG CTTCTTACGT
      241 TTGCTTCTGA GTCTGTTGTG TTGACTTGCA ACCTCAGAAA CAGACATCCG GATCCGCCAC
      301 CATGGTGAGC AAGGGCGAGG AGCTGTTCAC CGGGGTGGTG CCCATCCTGG TCGAGCTGGA
      361 CGGCGACGTA AACGGCCACA AGTTCAGCGT GTCCGGCGAG GGCGAGGGCG ATGCCACCTA
      421 CGGCAAGCTG ACCCTGAAGT TCATCTGCAC CACCGGCAAG CTGCCCGTGC CCTGGCCCAC
      481 CCTCGTGACC ACCCTGACCT GGGGCGTGCA GTGCTTCGCC CGCTACCCCG ACCACATGAA
      541 GCAGCACGAC TTCTTCAAGT CCGCCATGCC CGAAGGCTAC GTCCAGGAGC GCACCATCTT
      601 CTTCAAGGAC GACGGCAACT ACAAGACCCG CGCCGAGGTG AAGTTCGAGG GCGACACCCT
      661 GGTGAACCGC ATCGAGCTGA AGGGCATCGA CTTCAAGGAG GACGGCAACA TCCTGGGGCA
      721 CAAGCTGGAG TACAACGCCA TCAGCGACAA CGTCTATATC ACCGCCGACA AGCAGAAGAA
      781 CGGCATCAAG GCCAACTTCA AGATCCGCCA CAACATCGAG GACGGCAGCG TGCAGCTCGC
      841 CGACCACTAC CAGCAGAACA CCCCCATCGG CGACGGCCCC GTGCTGCTGC CCGACAACCA
      901 CTACCTGAGC ACCCAGTCCA AGCTGAGCAA AGACCCCAAC GAGAAGCGCG ATCACATGGT
      961 CCTGCTGGAG TTCGTGACCG CCGCCGGGAT CACTCTCGGC ATGGACGAGC TGGCCCTCGA
     1021 GAAGGGTGGG CGCGCCGACC CAGCTTTCTT GTACAAAGTT GGCATTATAA GAAAGCATTG
     1081 CTTATCAATT TGTTGCAACG AACAGGTCAC TATCAGTCAA AATAAAATCA TTATTTGCCA
     1141 TCCAGCTGAT ATCCCCTATA GTGAGTCGTA TTACATGGTC ATAGCTGTTT CCTGGCAGCT
     1201 CTGGCCCGTG TCTCAAAATC TCTGATGTTA CATTGCACAA GATAAAAATA TATCATCATG
     1261 AACAATAAAA CTGTCTGCTT ACATAAACAG TAATACAAGG GGTGTTATGA GCCATATTCA
     1321 ACGGGAAACG TCGAGGCCGC GATTAAATTC CAACATGGAT GCTGATTTAT ATGGGTATAA
     1381 ATGGGCTCGC GATAATGTCG GGCAATCAGG TGCGACAATC TATCGCTTGT ATGGGAAGCC
     1441 CGATGCGCCA GAGTTGTTTC TGAAACATGG CAAAGGTAGC GTTGCCAATG ATGTTACAGA
     1501 TGAGATGGTC AGACTAAACT GGCTGACGGA ATTTATGCCT CTTCCGACCA TCAAGCATTT
     1561 TATCCGTACT CCTGATGATG CATGGTTACT CACCACTGCG ATCCCCGGAA AAACAGCATT
     1621 CCAGGTATTA GAAGAATATC CTGATTCAGG TGAAAATATT GTTGATGCGC TGGCAGTGTT
     1681 CCTGCGCCGG TTGCATTCGA TTCCTGTTTG TAATTGTCCT TTTAACAGCG ATCGCGTATT
     1741 TCGTCTCGCT CAGGCGCAAT CACGAATGAA TAACGGTTTG GTTGATGCGA GTGATTTTGA
     1801 TGACGAGCGT AATGGCTGGC CTGTTGAACA AGTCTGGAAA GAAATGCATA AACTTTTGCC
     1861 ATTCTCACCG GATTCAGTCG TCACTCATGG TGATTTCTCA CTTGATAACC TTATTTTTGA
     1921 CGAGGGGAAA TTAATAGGTT GTATTGATGT TGGACGAGTC GGAATCGCAG ACCGATACCA
     1981 GGATCTTGCC ATCCTATGGA ACTGCCTCGG TGAGTTTTCT CCTTCATTAC AGAAACGGCT
     2041 TTTTCAAAAA TATGGTATTG ATAATCCTGA TATGAATAAA TTGCAGTTTC ATTTGATGCT
     2101 CGATGAGTTT TTCTCAGAAT TGGTTAATTG GTTGTAACAC TGGCAGAGCA TTACGCTGAC
     2161 TTGACGGGAC GGCGCAAGCT CATGACCAAA ATCCCTTAAC GTGAGTTACG CGTCGTTCCA
     2221 CTGAGCGTCA GACCCCGTAG AAAAGATCAA AGGATCTTCT TGAGATCCTT TTTTTCTGCG
     2281 CGTAATCTGC TGCTTGCAAA CAAAAAAACC ACCGCTACCA GCGGTGGTTT GTTTGCCGGA
     2341 TCAAGAGCTA CCAACTCTTT TTCCGAAGGT AACTGGCTTC AGCAGAGCGC AGATACCAAA
     2401 TACTGTCCTT CTAGTGTAGC CGTAGTTAGG CCACCACTTC AAGAACTCTG TAGCACCGCC
     2461 TACATACCTC GCTCTGCTAA TCCTGTTACC AGTGGCTGCT GCCAGTGGCG ATAAGTCGTG
     2521 TCTTACCGGG TTGGACTCAA GACGATAGTT ACCGGATAAG GCGCAGCGGT CGGGCTGAAC
     2581 GGGGGGTTCG TGCACACAGC CCAGCTTGGA GCGAACGACC TACACCGAAC TGAGATACCT
     2641 ACAGCGTGAG CATTGAGAAA GCGCCACGCT TCCCGAAGGG AGAAAGGCGG ACAGGTATCC
     2701 GGTAAGCGGC AGGGTCGGAA CAGGAGAGCG CACGAGGGAG CTTCCAGGGG GAAACGCCTG
     2761 GTATCTTTAT AGTCCTGTCG GGTTTCGCCA CCTCTGACTT GAGCGTCGAT TTTTGTGATG
     2821 CTCGTCAGGG GGGCGGAGCC TATGGAAAAA CGCCAGCAAC GCGGCCTTTT TACGGTTCCT
     2881 GGCCTTTTGC TGGCCTTTTG CTCACATGTT CTTTCCTGCG TTATCCCCTG ATTCTGTGGA
     2941 TAACCGTATT ACCGCCTTTG AGTGAGCTGA TACCGCTCGC CGCAGCCGAA CGACCGAGCG
     3001 CAGCGAGTCA GTGAGCGAGG AAGCGGAAGA GCGCCCAATA CGCAAACCGC CTCTCCCCGC
     3061 GCGTTGGCCG ATTCATTAAT GCAGCTGGCA CGACAGGTTT CCCGACTGGA AAGCGGGCAG
     3121 TGAGCGCAAC GCAATTAATA CGCGTACCGC TAGCCAGGAA GAGTTTGTAG AAACGCAAAA
     3181 AGGCCATCCG TCAGGATGGC CTTCTGCTTA GTTTGATGCC TGGCAGTTTA TGGCGGGCGT
     3241 CCTGCCCGCC ACCCTCCGGG CCGTTGCTTC ACAACGTTCA AATCCGCTCC CGGCGGATTT
     3301 GTCCTACTCA GGAGAGCGTT CACCGACAAA CAACAGATAA AACGAAAGGC CCAGTCTTCC
     3361 GACTGAGCCT TTCGTTTTAT TTGATGCCTG GCAGTTCCCT ACTCTCGCGT TAACGCTAGC
     3421 ATGGATGTTT TCCCAGTCAC GACGTT
//
